# Supplementary material for: High-throughput discovery of emerging antifungal resistance in crop pathogens
Source: bioRxiv preprint, doi:10.1101/2025.07.18.665620, version 2 (2025-09-27)
Supplement: Supplementary File S1 [file 665620_file04.zip › Hygr_pNOV2114_jg10233_I93.gb]

LOCUS       Hygr_pNOV2114_jg10233_I93       10640 bp    DNA     circular UNA 09-FEB-2023
DEFINITION  VS1 VirG Binary.
ACCESSION   urn.local.s1005007.5f-fuunco0
VERSION     urn.local.s1005007.5f-fuunco0
KEYWORDS    .
SOURCE      Unknown (Unknown.)
  ORGANISM  Unknown
            Unclassified.
COMMENT     ##Prefix-START##
            Prefix :: pSYN
            ##Prefix-END##
            ##References-START##
            References :: REFERENCE   1  (bases 1 to 5760) AUTHORS   Self
                          JOURNAL   Unpublished.
            ##References-END##
FEATURES             Location/Qualifiers
     rep_origin      complement(1..807)
                     /Description="ColE1 origin"
                     /gene="ColE1"
                     /product="ColE1Ori"
                     /label="oCOLE-06"
     insertion       complement(823..988)
                     /Description="Right Border Region #2"
                     /gene="RB region-2"
                     /product="RB region"
                     /label="bNRB-03"
     insertion       complement(920..944)
                     /Description="Right Border"
                     /gene="RB"
                     /product="Right Border"
                     /label="bNRB-01-01"
     DNA_probe_bind  1143..1214
                     /Sequence="TCGCAGGTGGCACGCCAGTACACATCGCATCCGGCACCGCGGCTCTA
                     GCATACAGCTACATGCTTGGTCCAC"
                     /Tm="85.3"
                     /%GC="61.1"
                     /created_by="s1005007"
                     /label="Sequence_shared_in_IPO323"
     LTR             1143..2140
                     /created_by="s1005007"
                     /modified_by="s1005007"
                     /label="Flanking"
     misc_feature    1143..6131
                     /Original_Bases="CGGGGATCCTCTAGAGTCGACCATGGTGATCACTGCAGGCA
                     TGCAAGCTTCGTACGTTAATTAATTCGAATCCGGAGCGGCCGCACGCGTGGGCCCGTT
                     TAAACCTCGA"
                     /label="CGGGGATCCTCTAGAGTCGACCATGGTGATCACTGCAGGCATGCAAGCTT
                     CGTACGTTAATTAATTCGAATCCGGAGCGGCCGCACGCGTGGGCCCGTTTAAACCTCG
                     A"
                     /note="Geneious type: Editing History Replacement"
     CDS             <1143..2119
                     /codon_start=3
                     /ID="cds.evm.model.chr_1.1975"
     mRNA            <1143..2119
                     /ID="evm.model.chr_1.1975"
                     /label="EVM prediction chr_1.1975"
     exon            <1143..2119
                     /ID="evm.model.chr_1.1975.exon3"
     gene            <1143..2119
                     /ID="evm.TU.chr_1.1975"
                     /label="EVM prediction chr_1.1975"
     gene            <1143..2119
                     /Source="JGI"
                     /ID="gene:Mycgr3G35079"
                     /biotype="protein_coding"
                     /description="Ammonium permease
                     [Source:UniProtKB/TrEMBL;Acc:F9X1I0]"
                     /gene_id="Mycgr3G35079"
                     /logic_name="jgi_mycgr"
                     /label="MGMEP2"
     chromosome      <1143..>2140
                     /Source="JGI"
                     /ID="chromosome:1"
                     /Alias="ACPE01000001.1"
     CDS             <1143..2119
                     /codon_start=3
                     /Source="JGI"
                     /ID="CDS:Mycgr3P35079"
                     /protein_id="Mycgr3P35079"
     mRNA            <1143..2119
                     /Source="JGI"
                     /ID="transcript:Mycgr3T35079"
                     /biotype="protein_coding"
                     /transcript_id="Mycgr3T35079"
     exon            <1143..2119
                     /Source="JGI"
                     /constitutive=1
                     /ensembl_end_phase=0
                     /ensembl_phase=2
                     /exon_id="Mycgr3E35079.3"
                     /rank=3
                     /label="Mycgr3E35079.3"
     exon            <1143..>2140
                     /Source="ingenannot"
                     /ID="G_02205_exon003"
                     /source="ingenannot"
     gene            <1143..>2140
                     /Source="ingenannot"
                     /ID="G_02205"
                     /source="ingenannot"
                     /Dbxref="Gene3D:G3DSA:1.10.3430.10,InterPro:-,InterPro:IPR
                     001905,InterPro:IPR024041,InterPro:IPR029020,PANTHER:PTHR4
                     3029,PANTHER:PTHR43029:SF4,Pfam:PF00909,Phobius:CYTOPLASMI
                     C_DOMAIN,Phobius:NON_CYTOPLASMIC_DOMAIN,Phobius:TRANSMEMBR
                     ANE,SUPERFAMILY:SSF111352,TIGRFAM:TIGR00836"
                     /Ontology_term="GO:0008519,GO:0015696,GO:0016020,GO:007248
                     8"
                     /label="G_02205"
     CDS             <1143..2119
                     /codon_start=3
                     /Source="ingenannot"
                     /ID="cds:G_02205.1"
                     /source="ingenannot"
     mRNA            <1143..>2140
                     /Source="ingenannot"
                     /ID="G_02205.1"
                     /transcript_source="G_02195.1"
                     /source="select"
                     /ev_tr="SRR8788923.1443.1"
                     /aed_ev_tr="0.1148"
                     /ev_tr_penalty="no"
                     /ev_pr="match.114107"
                     /aed_ev_pr="0.0077"
                     /ev_lg="PB.1595.2"
                     /aed_ev_lg="0.1441"
                     /ev_lg_penalty="no"
                     /utr_refine_evidence="PB.1595.2"
                     /product="ammonium transporter 1-like"
                     /Dbxref="Gene3D:G3DSA:1.10.3430.10,InterPro:-,InterPro:IPR
                     001905,InterPro:IPR024041,InterPro:IPR029020,PANTHER:PTHR4
                     3029,PANTHER:PTHR43029:SF4,Pfam:PF00909,Phobius:CYTOPLASMI
                     C_DOMAIN,Phobius:NON_CYTOPLASMIC_DOMAIN,Phobius:TRANSMEMBR
                     ANE,SUPERFAMILY:SSF111352,TIGRFAM:TIGR00836"
                     /Ontology_term="GO:0008519,GO:0015696,GO:0016020,GO:007248
                     8"
                     /label="G_02205.1"
     mRNA            <1143..2119
                     /ID="Zt09_model_1_01975"
                     /label="Zt09_1_01975"
     CDS             <1143..2119
                     /codon_start=3
                     /ID="cds_Zt09_model_1_01975"
     exon            <1143..2119
                     /ID="Zt09_model_1_01975_exon3"
     gene            <1143..2119
                     /ID="Zt09_TU_1_01975"
                     /label="Zt09_1_01975"
     transcript      <1143..>2140
                     /Source="ingenannot"
                     /gene_id="G_02205"
                     /label="G_02205.3"
     transcript      <1143..>2140
                     /Source="ingenannot"
                     /gene_id="G_02205"
                     /label="G_02205.2"
     transcript      <1143..>2140
                     /Source="ingenannot"
                     /gene_id="G_02205"
                     /label="G_02205.1"
     exon            <1143..>2140
                     /Source="ingenannot"
                     /gene_id="G_02205"
                     /label="G_02205.3"
     exon            <1143..>2140
                     /Source="ingenannot"
                     /gene_id="G_02205"
                     /label="G_02205.2"
     exon            <1143..>2140
                     /Source="ingenannot"
                     /gene_id="G_02205"
                     /label="G_02205.1"
     CDS             <1143..2119
                     /codon_start=3
                     /Source="ingenannot"
                     /gene_id="G_02205"
                     /label="G_02205.1"
     CDS             <1143..2119
                     /codon_start=3
                     /Source="ingenannot"
                     /gene_id="G_02205"
                     /label="G_02205.2"
     CDS             <1143..2119
                     /codon_start=3
                     /Source="ingenannot"
                     /gene_id="G_02205"
                     /label="G_02205.3"
     exon            complement(2049..>2140)
                     /Source="ingenannot"
                     /ID="G_02206_exon001"
                     /source="ingenannot"
     3'UTR           complement(2049..>2140)
                     /Source="ingenannot"
                     /ID="3'UTR_G_02206.1_001"
                     /source="ingenannot"
     gene            complement(2049..>2140)
                     /Source="ingenannot"
                     /ID="G_02206"
                     /source="ingenannot"
                     /Dbxref="Gene3D:G3DSA:3.40.50.300,InterPro:-,InterPro:IPR0
                     12387,InterPro:IPR015965,InterPro:IPR015966,InterPro:IPR01
                     9039,InterPro:IPR027417,MobiDBLite:mobidb-lite,PANTHER:PTH
                     R32004,PIRSF:PIRSF019634,Pfam:PF08302,Pfam:PF08303,Pfam:PF
                     09511,SUPERFAMILY:SSF52540"
                     /Ontology_term="GO:0003972,GO:0005524,GO:0006388,GO:000808
                     1,GO:0051730"
                     /label="G_02206"
     mRNA            complement(2049..>2140)
                     /Source="ingenannot"
                     /ID="G_02206.1"
                     /transcript_source="G_02196.1"
                     /source="select"
                     /ev_tr="SCA3419A74.1439.1"
                     /aed_ev_tr="0.0381"
                     /ev_tr_penalty="no"
                     /ev_pr="match.67402"
                     /aed_ev_pr="0.0006"
                     /ev_lg="PB.1596.1"
                     /aed_ev_lg="0.0804"
                     /ev_lg_penalty="no"
                     /utr_refine_evidence="PB.1596.1"
                     /product="tRNA ligase 1"
                     /Dbxref="Gene3D:G3DSA:3.40.50.300,InterPro:-,InterPro:IPR0
                     12387,InterPro:IPR015965,InterPro:IPR015966,InterPro:IPR01
                     9039,InterPro:IPR027417,MobiDBLite:mobidb-lite,PANTHER:PTH
                     R32004,PIRSF:PIRSF019634,Pfam:PF08302,Pfam:PF08303,Pfam:PF
                     09511,SUPERFAMILY:SSF52540"
                     /Ontology_term="GO:0003972,GO:0005524,GO:0006388,GO:000808
                     1,GO:0051730"
                     /label="G_02206.1"
     exon            complement(2049..>2140)
                     /Source="ingenannot"
                     /gene_id="G_02206"
                     /label="G_02206.1"
     transcript      complement(2049..>2140)
                     /Source="ingenannot"
                     /gene_id="G_02206"
                     /label="G_02206.1"
     gene            complement(2091..>2140)
                     /Source="JGI"
                     /ID="gene:Mycgr3G67486"
                     /biotype="protein_coding"
                     /description="Putative uncharacterized protein
                     [Source:UniProtKB/TrEMBL;Acc:F9X1I1]"
                     /gene_id="Mycgr3G67486"
                     /logic_name="jgi_mycgr"
     mRNA            complement(2091..>2140)
                     /Source="JGI"
                     /ID="transcript:Mycgr3T67486"
                     /biotype="protein_coding"
                     /transcript_id="Mycgr3T67486"
     3'UTR           complement(2091..>2140)
                     /Source="JGI"
     exon            complement(2091..>2140)
                     /Source="JGI"
                     /constitutive=1
                     /ensembl_end_phase="-1"
                     /ensembl_phase=0
                     /exon_id="Mycgr3E67486.1"
                     /rank=1
                     /label="Mycgr3E67486.1"
     3'UTR           2120..>2140
                     /Source="ingenannot"
                     /ID="3'UTR_G_02205.1_001"
                     /source="ingenannot"
     CDS             2141..3696
                     /created_by="s1005007"
                     /label="Sequence_to_insert"
     gene            2926..3330
                     /created_by="s1005007"
                     /modified_by="s1005007"
                     /label="jg10233"
     terminator      3697..3748
                     /ApEinfo_revcolor="#9c7d10"
                     /ApEinfo_fwdcolor="#9c7d10"
                     /ApEinfo_graphicformat="arrow_data {{0 1} {} 0} width 10"
                     /label="MoryzaeILV term"
     mRNA            <3697..>4106
                     /ID="evm.model.chr_3.804"
                     /label="EVM prediction chr_3.804"
     CDS             <3697..>4106
                     /codon_start=1
                     /ID="cds.evm.model.chr_3.804"
     gene            <3697..>4106
                     /ID="evm.TU.chr_3.804"
                     /label="EVM prediction chr_3.804"
     exon            <3697..>4106
                     /ID="evm.model.chr_3.804.exon4"
     chromosome      <3697..>4106
                     /Source="JGI"
                     /ID="chromosome:7"
                     /Alias="ACPE01000008.1"
     gene            <3697..>4106
                     /Source="JGI"
                     /ID="gene:Mycgr3G70199"
                     /biotype="protein_coding"
                     /description="Acc1 acetyl-CoA carboxylase
                     [Source:UniProtKB/TrEMBL;Acc:F9X7Y0]"
                     /gene_id="Mycgr3G70199"
                     /logic_name="jgi_mycgr"
                     /label="ACC1"
     CDS             <3697..>4106
                     /codon_start=1
                     /Source="JGI"
                     /ID="CDS:Mycgr3P70199"
                     /protein_id="Mycgr3P70199"
     chromosome      <3697..>4106
                     /Source="JGI"
                     /ID="chromosome:3"
                     /Alias="ACPE01000003.1"
     mRNA            <3697..>4106
                     /Source="JGI"
                     /ID="transcript:Mycgr3T70199"
                     /biotype="protein_coding"
                     /transcript_id="Mycgr3T70199"
     exon            <3697..>4106
                     /Source="JGI"
                     /constitutive=1
                     /ensembl_end_phase="-1"
                     /ensembl_phase=0
                     /exon_id="Mycgr3E70199.4"
                     /rank=4
                     /label="Mycgr3E70199.4"
     gene            <3697..>4106
                     /Source="ingenannot"
                     /ID="G_08410"
                     /source="ingenannot"
                     /Dbxref="Gene3D:G3DSA:1.10.630.10,InterPro:-,InterPro:IPR0
                     01128,InterPro:IPR002403,InterPro:IPR017972,InterPro:IPR03
                     6396,PANTHER:PTHR24286,PANTHER:PTHR24286:SF176,PRINTS:PR00
                     385,PRINTS:PR00465,Pfam:PF00067,Phobius:CYTOPLASMIC_DOMAIN
                     ,Phobius:NON_CYTOPLASMIC_DOMAIN,Phobius:TRANSMEMBRANE,ProS
                     itePatterns:PS00086,SUPERFAMILY:SSF48264"
                     /Ontology_term="GO:0004497,GO:0005506,GO:0016705,GO:002003
                     7"
                     /label="G_08410"
     mRNA            <3697..>4106
                     /Source="ingenannot"
                     /ID="G_08410.1"
                     /transcript_source="G_08347.1"
                     /source="select"
                     /ev_tr="SRR6215486.6023.2"
                     /aed_ev_tr="0.0168"
                     /ev_tr_penalty="no"
                     /ev_pr="match.296809"
                     /aed_ev_pr="0.0163"
                     /ev_lg="PB.5994.5"
                     /aed_ev_lg="0.0656"
                     /ev_lg_penalty="no"
                     /utr_refine_evidence="PB.5994.5"
                     /product="lanosterol 14-alpha-demethylase"
                     /Dbxref="Gene3D:G3DSA:1.10.630.10,InterPro:-,InterPro:IPR0
                     01128,InterPro:IPR002403,InterPro:IPR017972,InterPro:IPR03
                     6396,PANTHER:PTHR24286,PANTHER:PTHR24286:SF176,PRINTS:PR00
                     385,PRINTS:PR00465,Pfam:PF00067,Phobius:CYTOPLASMIC_DOMAIN
                     ,Phobius:NON_CYTOPLASMIC_DOMAIN,Phobius:TRANSMEMBRANE,ProS
                     itePatterns:PS00086,SUPERFAMILY:SSF48264"
                     /Ontology_term="GO:0004497,GO:0005506,GO:0016705,GO:002003
                     7"
                     /label="G_08410.1"
     exon            <3697..>4106
                     /Source="ingenannot"
                     /ID="G_08410_exon001"
                     /source="ingenannot"
     transcript      <3697..>4106
                     /Source="ingenannot"
                     /gene_id="G_08410"
                     /label="G_08410.1"
     transcript      <3697..>4106
                     /Source="ingenannot"
                     /gene_id="G_08410"
                     /label="G_08410.2"
     exon            <3697..>4106
                     /Source="ingenannot"
                     /gene_id="G_08410"
                     /label="G_08410.1"
     exon            <3697..>4106
                     /Source="ingenannot"
                     /gene_id="G_08410"
                     /label="G_08410.2"
     mRNA            <3697..>4106
                     /Source="ingenannot"
                     /ID="G_04668.1"
                     /transcript_source="mRNA:mRNA:chr_3g0057161"
                     /source="eugene"
                     /ev_tr="SCA3419A49.3182.1"
                     /aed_ev_tr="0.0270"
                     /ev_tr_penalty="no"
                     /ev_pr="match.205121"
                     /aed_ev_pr="0.0002"
                     /ev_lg="PB.3354.1"
                     /aed_ev_lg="0.0000"
                     /ev_lg_penalty="no"
     CDS             <3697..>4106
                     /codon_start=1
                     /Source="ingenannot"
                     /ID="cds:G_04668.1"
                     /source="ingenannot"
     exon            <3697..>4106
                     /Source="ingenannot"
                     /ID="exon:G_04668.1.4"
                     /source="ingenannot"
     gene            <3697..>4106
                     /Source="ingenannot"
                     /ID="G_04668"
                     /source="ingenannot"
     exon            <3697..>4106
                     /Source="ingenannot"
                     /ID="exon:G_06030.1.4"
                     /source="ingenannot"
     gene            <3697..>4106
                     /Source="ingenannot"
                     /ID="G_06030"
                     /source="ingenannot"
     CDS             <3697..>4106
                     /codon_start=1
                     /Source="ingenannot"
                     /ID="cds:G_06030.1"
                     /source="ingenannot"
     mRNA            <3697..>4106
                     /Source="ingenannot"
                     /ID="G_06030.1"
                     /transcript_source="mRNA:mRNA:chr_3g0057161"
                     /source="eugene"
                     /ev_tr="SCA3419A49.3182.1"
                     /aed_ev_tr="0.0270"
                     /ev_tr_penalty="no"
                     /ev_pr="match.205121"
                     /aed_ev_pr="0.0002"
                     /ev_lg="PB.3354.1"
                     /aed_ev_lg="0.0000"
                     /ev_lg_penalty="no"
     promoter        3749..4106
                     /note="prom TrpC"
                     /modified_by="u103411"
                     /label="pTrpC"
     CDS             4107..5132
                     /note="HygR"
     LTR             5133..6132
                     /created_by="s1005007"
                     /label="Flanking_region"
     gene            complement(<5133..>6132)
                     /Source="JGI"
                     /ID="gene:Mycgr3G67486"
                     /biotype="protein_coding"
                     /description="Putative uncharacterized protein
                     [Source:UniProtKB/TrEMBL;Acc:F9X1I1]"
                     /gene_id="Mycgr3G67486"
                     /logic_name="jgi_mycgr"
     chromosome      <5133..>6132
                     /Source="JGI"
                     /ID="chromosome:1"
                     /Alias="ACPE01000001.1"
     mRNA            complement(<5133..>6132)
                     /Source="JGI"
                     /ID="transcript:Mycgr3T67486"
                     /biotype="protein_coding"
                     /transcript_id="Mycgr3T67486"
     3'UTR           complement(<5133..5222)
                     /Source="JGI"
     exon            complement(<5133..>6132)
                     /Source="JGI"
                     /constitutive=1
                     /ensembl_end_phase="-1"
                     /ensembl_phase=0
                     /exon_id="Mycgr3E67486.1"
                     /rank=1
                     /label="Mycgr3E67486.1"
     exon            complement(<5133..>6132)
                     /Source="ingenannot"
                     /ID="G_02206_exon001"
                     /source="ingenannot"
     3'UTR           complement(<5133..5222)
                     /Source="ingenannot"
                     /ID="3'UTR_G_02206.1_001"
                     /source="ingenannot"
     gene            complement(<5133..>6132)
                     /Source="ingenannot"
                     /ID="G_02206"
                     /source="ingenannot"
                     /Dbxref="Gene3D:G3DSA:3.40.50.300,InterPro:-,InterPro:IPR0
                     12387,InterPro:IPR015965,InterPro:IPR015966,InterPro:IPR01
                     9039,InterPro:IPR027417,MobiDBLite:mobidb-lite,PANTHER:PTH
                     R32004,PIRSF:PIRSF019634,Pfam:PF08302,Pfam:PF08303,Pfam:PF
                     09511,SUPERFAMILY:SSF52540"
                     /Ontology_term="GO:0003972,GO:0005524,GO:0006388,GO:000808
                     1,GO:0051730"
                     /label="G_02206"
     mRNA            complement(<5133..>6132)
                     /Source="ingenannot"
                     /ID="G_02206.1"
                     /transcript_source="G_02196.1"
                     /source="select"
                     /ev_tr="SCA3419A74.1439.1"
                     /aed_ev_tr="0.0381"
                     /ev_tr_penalty="no"
                     /ev_pr="match.67402"
                     /aed_ev_pr="0.0006"
                     /ev_lg="PB.1596.1"
                     /aed_ev_lg="0.0804"
                     /ev_lg_penalty="no"
                     /utr_refine_evidence="PB.1596.1"
                     /product="tRNA ligase 1"
                     /Dbxref="Gene3D:G3DSA:3.40.50.300,InterPro:-,InterPro:IPR0
                     12387,InterPro:IPR015965,InterPro:IPR015966,InterPro:IPR01
                     9039,InterPro:IPR027417,MobiDBLite:mobidb-lite,PANTHER:PTH
                     R32004,PIRSF:PIRSF019634,Pfam:PF08302,Pfam:PF08303,Pfam:PF
                     09511,SUPERFAMILY:SSF52540"
                     /Ontology_term="GO:0003972,GO:0005524,GO:0006388,GO:000808
                     1,GO:0051730"
                     /label="G_02206.1"
     exon            complement(<5133..>6132)
                     /Source="ingenannot"
                     /gene_id="G_02206"
                     /label="G_02206.1"
     transcript      complement(<5133..>6132)
                     /Source="ingenannot"
                     /gene_id="G_02206"
                     /label="G_02206.1"
     CDS             complement(5223..>6132)
                     /codon_start=2
                     /ID="cds.evm.model.chr_1.1976"
     mRNA            complement(5223..>6132)
                     /ID="evm.model.chr_1.1976"
                     /label="EVM prediction chr_1.1976"
     exon            complement(5223..>6132)
                     /ID="evm.model.chr_1.1976.exon1"
     gene            complement(5223..>6132)
                     /ID="evm.TU.chr_1.1976"
                     /label="EVM prediction chr_1.1976"
     CDS             complement(5223..>6132)
                     /codon_start=2
                     /Source="JGI"
                     /ID="CDS:Mycgr3P67486"
                     /protein_id="Mycgr3P67486"
     CDS             complement(5223..>6132)
                     /codon_start=2
                     /Source="ingenannot"
                     /ID="cds:G_02206.1"
                     /source="ingenannot"
     mRNA            complement(5223..>6132)
                     /ID="Zt09_model_1_01976"
                     /label="Zt09_1_01976"
     CDS             complement(5223..>6132)
                     /codon_start=2
                     /ID="cds_Zt09_model_1_01976"
     gene            complement(5223..>6132)
                     /ID="Zt09_TU_1_01976"
                     /label="Zt09_1_01976"
     exon            complement(5223..>6132)
                     /ID="Zt09_model_1_01976_exon1"
     CDS             complement(5223..>6132)
                     /codon_start=2
                     /Source="ingenannot"
                     /gene_id="G_02206"
                     /label="G_02206.1"
     insertion       complement(6191..6320)
                     /Description="Left Border Region #2"
                     /gene="LB region-2"
                     /product="LB region"
                     /label="bNLB-03"
     insertion       complement(6226..6250)
                     /Description="Left Border"
                     /gene="LB"
                     /product="Left Border"
                     /label="bNLB-01-01"
     CDS             6600..7388
                     /Description="streptomycin adenylyltransferase; from Tn7
                     (aadA)"
                     /gene="Spec"
                     /label="cSpec-03"
     CDS             7688..8413
                     /Description="virG (putative) from pAD1289"
                     /gene="virG"
                     /product="virG (putative) from pAD1289"
                     /label="cVirG-01"
     CDS             8443..9516
                     /Description="pVS1 replication protein"
                     /gene="RepA"
                     /product="pVS1 replication protein"
                     /label="cRepA-01"
     rep_origin      9559..9963
                     /Description="[rep_origin] VS1 ori"
                     /gene="VS1 ORI"
                     /product="[rep_origin] VS1 ori"
                     /label="oVS1-02"
ORIGIN      
        1 ggcggtaata cggttatcca cagaatcagg ggataacgca ggaaagaaca tgtgagcaaa
       61 aggccagcaa aaggccagga accgtaaaaa ggccgcgttg ctggcgtttt tccataggct
      121 ccgcccccct gacgagcatc acaaaaatcg acgctcaagt cagaggtggc gaaacccgac
      181 aggactataa agataccagg cgtttccccc tggaagctcc ctcgtgcgct ctcctgttcc
      241 gaccctgccg cttaccggat acctgtccgc ctttctccct tcgggaagcg tggcgctttc
      301 tcatagctca cgctgtaggt atctcagttc ggtgtaggtc gttcgctcca agctgggctg
      361 tgtgcacgaa ccccccgttc agcccgaccg ctgcgcctta tccggtaact atcgtcttga
      421 gtccaacccg gtaagacacg acttatcgcc actggcagca gccactggta acaggattag
      481 cagagcgagg tatgtaggcg gtgctacaga gttcttgaag tggtggccta actacggcta
      541 cactagaaga acagtatttg gtatctgcgc tctgctgaag ccagttacct tcggaaaaag
      601 agttggtagc tcttgatccg gcaaacaaac caccgctggt agcggtggtt tttttgtttg
      661 caagcagcag attacgcgca gaaaaaaagg atctcaagaa gatcctttga tcttttctac
      721 ggggtctgac gctcagtgga acgaaaactc acgttaaggg attttggtca tgagattatc
      781 aaaaaggatc ttcacctaga tccttttgat ccggaattaa ttcctgtggt tggcatgcac
      841 atacaaatgg acgaacggat aaaccttttc acgccctttt aaatatccga ttattctaat
      901 aaacgctctt ttctcttagg tttacccgcc aatatatcct gtcaaacact gatagtttaa
      961 actgaaggcg ggaaacgaca atctgatcat gagcggagaa ttaagggagt cacgttatga
     1021 cccccgccga tgacgcggga caagccgttt tacgtttgga actgacagaa ccgcaacgct
     1081 gcaggaattg gccgcagcgg ccatttaaat caattgggcg cgccgaattc gagctcggta
     1141 cctcgcaggt ggcacgccag tacacatcgc atccggcacc gcggctctag catacagcta
     1201 catgcttggt ccacgcactg gacacggcac accagctctg aactaccgtc cacacaacgt
     1261 cacgcacatc gttattggta ctgtcttcct ctgggttggc tggttcggct tcaacgccgg
     1321 atctgctctc ggtgcaaacc tccgagcgat aatggcggcg gtggtgacca acctggccgc
     1381 aggcgtcggt ggtatcacat ggtgcctcgt cgactaccgc ctcgaagcga aatggtccac
     1441 agtcggcttc tgctccggtg tcatctcagg tcttgtctgc atcactccag gctcaggata
     1501 tgtgcccgcg tgggctgctg taatttacgg catctgcgcg ggtatcggct gcaacttcgc
     1561 cacgcagctc aaattctgga tgaacgccga cgatgctcta gacatcttcg ccgtacatgg
     1621 tgtgggtggc ttcatcggca atctcctcac gggcatattc gcagccgact ggatcgcaca
     1681 tctcgacggc ttcacggaaa tccaaggcgg ctggctcaac cgccactgga tccagctcgc
     1741 gatccaactc gccgatagcg ttactggaat ggtatacagc ttcaccatga cgatcgccat
     1801 cctctttctc atgaaccttc ttggacggaa gattcccgcc ctacgattac gagcttcagc
     1861 tgaggaggaa ctggccggca tcgacgatgt ggagatcgga gagttcgctt acgactatgt
     1921 tgagctcaca agagatgtgc ggccggcgga cgcgctcgag ggcgtcaatg atgggtacgc
     1981 gacggacgat gcgagaagta cgaggagctc actggtgttt ggcagagcgc agtatgtgcg
     2041 gtcggagcgg agggagaaga acgatattcc gatgcgggag tttgagaggt cggaggtgca
     2101 gacggggtat gccatgtgag ctaatctatc gcaattagac ggactgggag agttctcgtg
     2161 cgggcgacac aactagatac tgaacgattt ctgggttcat gggccaaact cgaggttagt
     2221 gatcggagtc agagaccaag tcgatatgct aatttcaagg tagtctaaca tctttttgcg
     2281 accctgctga acgaccgaga gaggcgaaga ccaccccttt caggagagac tgatcctcgt
     2341 ctgcccacct cttaccatgc acttgcactc tccgtggtag gtgcgcccac catgcgttcc
     2401 caaagttctg aaagaccgat tcaactcttt gtcaatacgc tgtcttggca tctgtcagct
     2461 gcttagattt catgcaacca gagcgacaca gcgcaatgtc agccatcaaa aagcgtcagc
     2521 gtttgtcact ctccaactca acccttggca tcttgattct tttccgcctg gcaaagacgt
     2581 tcatggcaat gccgatagac aggtgtacag taaatcgatg tcgttggctt tgttatgctg
     2641 cctcacacgc atgctctgga taatggaacc tcttttgcaa gcatcagcga gttggatgta
     2701 catcacgtcc taccgactgc gcccgctctt ctcagcgcca gttcaaagta cgatggtcga
     2761 ccaagattga cgcacagaat ggtataagtg tcgaccatcg ctcctacaac aggacctcaa
     2821 aatctccaca acactcaaga agccatcaat accacgacaa gacacaacct tccacctcct
     2881 accaacactt caactcacac acaccccaac cacccgactc cgacaatgca cacctccaca
     2941 atcctcctct ccgctctcgc agccaccctc gccctcgccc aaaccactcc cgccccaacc
     3001 tccaaccagc tccgcatccg cctcatcaac gccagcgcca ccgtcgactc gatcctcctc
     3061 acccaagtct tcgcagagaa cgagctcccc ggacgagcca tctccgtccc caacacattc
     3121 gacaccctca tctacgacct cggccccgat gtcgcggaca agactcagcg ctgccaactg
     3181 agagacgagg cgggcgaggt cgtgcgtgtg aaccgcggga acaatacgga gaagtcgact
     3241 ttttcggcgg gaaacccgtg gacgttctcg tttggtccgt ctttggtgag ggagattatt
     3301 tgcccggttg aggcgcctga tggagagtaa gcggcttgtt tcgcacgagg cgtgggaggg
     3361 ggcgatgggg agagtgcgta gaggaaggtg ccttggggag atcgcgatcg aggagagtgc
     3421 ggtgaagagg gtgcgatgaa gagagtggca cgagggtgct ttgttcagat tatgtgtgga
     3481 cggtcgttac aggaactttt ggcttcagta ctttcgtctt tctgtctgaa tcttaactta
     3541 gatgatatgc ggcgtaaaac gcaccgcttt gctctttttg acaagaccca gaacatgatt
     3601 ccattgctga acaatgtccg ccgtgatatc gaggactgca gccatcgctg gcacggaatg
     3661 gagttccatc agaatgtctt gtggtgctga tcaaatgttg ataatgggaa ttgattattg
     3721 cacgggaatt gcatgctctc acgtcgactg atattgaagg agcatttttt gggcttggct
     3781 ggagctagtg gaggtcaaca atgaatgcct attttggttt agtcgtccag gcggtgagca
     3841 caaaatttgt gtcgtttgac aagatggttc atttaggcaa ctggtcagat cagccccact
     3901 tgtagcagta gcggcggcgc tcgaagtgtg actcttatta gcagacagga acgaggacat
     3961 tattatcatc tgctgcttgg tgcacgataa cttggtgcgt ttgtcaagca aggtaagtgg
     4021 acgacccggt cataccttct taagttcgcc cttcctccct ttatttcaga ttcaatctga
     4081 cttacctatt ctacccaagc atccaaatga aaaagcctga actcaccgcg acgtctgtcg
     4141 agaagtttct gatcgaaaag ttcgacagcg tctccgacct gatgcagctc tcggagggcg
     4201 aagaatctcg tgctttcagc ttcgatgtag gagggcgtgg atatgtcctg cgggtaaata
     4261 gctgcgccga tggtttctac aaagatcgtt atgtttatcg gcactttgca tcggccgcgc
     4321 tcccgattcc ggaagtgctt gacattgggg agttcagcga gagcctgacc tattgcatct
     4381 cccgccgtgc acagggtgtc acgttgcaag acctgcctga aaccgaactg cccgctgttc
     4441 tccagccggt cgcggaggcc atggatgcga tcgctgcggc cgatcttagc cagacgagcg
     4501 ggttcggccc attcggaccg caaggaatcg gtcaatacac tacatggcgt gatttcatat
     4561 gcgcgattgc tgatccccat gtgtatcact ggcaaactgt gatggacgac accgtcagtg
     4621 cgtccgtcgc gcaggctctc gatgagctga tgctttgggc cgaggactgc cccgaagtcc
     4681 ggcacctcgt gcatgcggat ttcggctcca acaatgtcct gacggacaat ggccgcataa
     4741 cagcggtcat tgactggagc gaggcgatgt tcggggattc ccaatacgag gtcgccaaca
     4801 tcctcttctg gaggccgtgg ttggcttgta tggagcagca gacgcgctac ttcgagcgga
     4861 ggcatccgga gcttgcagga tcgccgcgcc tccgggcgta tatgctccgc attggtcttg
     4921 accaactcta tcagagcttg gttgacggca atttcgatga tgcagcttgg gcgcagggtc
     4981 gatgcgacgc aatcgtccga tccggagccg ggactgtcgg gcgtacacaa atcgcccgca
     5041 gaagcgcggc cgtctggacc gatggctgtg tagaagtact cgccgatagt ggaaaccgac
     5101 gccccagcac tcgtccgagg gcaaaggaat agtgtgatgg catatccatg ctggccatcc
     5161 tagtgacgca ctcttactgt cctgaccaca caatgcgcct cgccagattc ctctcgcttc
     5221 atctacctgg aaagcacccc cttcacggtc cccaccaact ccacattccc cggcacaacc
     5281 gactccgtaa tgccattctc cggcgtacac ccctcctgca accacctcgc caacagatca
     5341 ttcgactcct tcggcttgat gtcctgattc gccgtgccca ccgtaacatg cggcacttta
     5401 ttcgtgctct ggaacacctc cgcaccagct cccgcgggac tcagccgaac gaggaaagcc
     5461 atcacgcgag agtcccaaat aagccgctca aggcggacgt tgcagtcgcc gatcttgggc
     5521 gttggcagag ggtaggcggc ggaagcggtg ggttgggagt agtgcgtgtg gagttctgtt
     5581 aggcggtccc agatgttctg gaactcggag gattgggcgc ggtggacgag ggtgacgtgg
     5641 aattcgtttt ggatgcggtg ttgagcgcgg agggtgttgt agatgcgggc ggtgtcgggc
     5701 gaggcggagg agaacatggc gtggaggatg cgggagactt ggtctgcggg gatctggacg
     5761 gcgaagtatt cgagtttgcg ttctttgggt ttggcgccgt tggattgagc ggtgaagttg
     5821 ttgtttggct tgttgccttg cttctttgag cggtcgtcgc gggctttgat ctcgtgtttg
     5881 atgtcgacgg tatattccga gagggctgct tgaatcgcgt tgtccatttc atcgggtgac
     5941 ggcatgtctt gtccaccgaa aagcttaggg tattcgttgt acatccgcgt gatcaccgcc
     6001 tccaagttct ccctcgatga ggcgatggga tccaggtcga tcacaaggtc gaagccatcg
     6061 tcgggagcat tttctggacg aacgggctcg aatcggtgca tgaatccctc catgatgccg
     6121 atgatctcct cgagatctgc tagccctgca ggaaatttac cggtgcccgg gcggccagca
     6181 tggccgtatc cgcaatgtgt tattaagttg tctaagcgtc aatttgttta caccacaata
     6241 tatcctgcca ccagccagcc aacagctccc cgaccggcag ctcggcacaa aatcaccact
     6301 cgatacaggc agcccatcag aattaattct catgtttgac agcttatcat cgactgcacg
     6361 gtgcaccaat gcttctggcg tcaggcagcc atcggaagct gtggtatggc tgtgcaggtc
     6421 gtaaatcact gcataattcg tgtcgctcaa ggcgcactcc cgttctggat aatgtttttt
     6481 gcgccgacat cataacggtt ctggcaaata ttctgaaatg agctgttgac aattaatcat
     6541 ccggctcgta taatgtgtgg aattgtgagc ggataacaat ttcacacagg aaacagacca
     6601 tgagggaagc gttgatcgcc gaagtatcga ctcaactatc agaggtagtt ggcgtcatcg
     6661 agcgccatct cgaaccgacg ttgctggccg tacatttgta cggctccgca gtggatggcg
     6721 gcctgaagcc acacagtgat attgatttgc tggttacggt gaccgtaagg cttgatgaaa
     6781 caacgcggcg agctttgatc aacgaccttt tggaaacttc ggcttcccct ggagagagcg
     6841 agattctccg cgctgtagaa gtcaccattg ttgtgcacga cgacatcatt ccgtggcgtt
     6901 atccagctaa gcgcgaactg caatttggag aatggcagcg caatgacatt cttgcaggta
     6961 tcttcgagcc agccacgatc gacattgatc tggctatctt gctgacaaaa gcaagagaac
     7021 atagcgttgc cttggtaggt ccagcggcgg aggaactctt tgatccggtt cctgaacagg
     7081 atctatttga ggcgctaaat gaaaccttaa cgctatggaa ctcgccgccc gactgggctg
     7141 gcgatgagcg aaatgtagtg cttacgttgt cccgcatttg gtacagcgca gtaaccggca
     7201 aaatcgcgcc gaaggatgtc gctgccgact gggcaatgga gcgcctgccg gcccagtatc
     7261 agcccgtcat acttgaagct aggcaggctt atcttggaca agaagatcgc ttggcctcgc
     7321 gcgcagatca gttggaagaa tttgttcact acgtgaaagg cgagatcacc aaagtagtcg
     7381 gcaaataaag ctctagtgga tctccgtacc cggggatctg gctcgcggcg gacgcacgac
     7441 gccggggcga gaccataggc gatctcctaa atcaatagta gctgtaacct cgaagcgttt
     7501 cacttgtaac aacgattgag aatttttgtc ataaaattga aatacttggt tcgcattttt
     7561 gtcatccgcg gtcagccgca attctgacga actgcccatt tagctggaga tgattgtaca
     7621 tccttcacgt gaaaatttct caagcgctgt gaacaagggt tcagatttta gattgaaagg
     7681 tgagccgttg aaacacgttc ttcttgtcga tgacgacgtc gctatgcggc atcttattat
     7741 tgaatacctt acgatccacg ccttcaaagt gaccgcggta gccgacagca cccagttcac
     7801 aagagtactc tcttccgcga cggtcgatgt cgtggttgtt gatctagatt taggtcgtga
     7861 agatgggctc gagatcgttc gtaatctggc ggcaaagtct gatattccaa tcataattat
     7921 cagtggcgac cgccttgagg agacggataa agttgttgca ctcgagctag gagcaagtga
     7981 ttttatcgct aagccgttca gtatcagaga gtttctagca cgcattcggg ttgccttgcg
     8041 cgtgcgcccc aacgttgtcc gctccaaaga ccgacggtct ttttgtttta ctgactggac
     8101 acttaatctc aggcaacgtc gcttgatgtc cgaagctggc ggtgaggtga aacttacggc
     8161 aggtgagttc aatcttctcc tcgcgttttt agagaaaccc cgcgacgttc tatcgcgcga
     8221 gcaacttctc attgccagtc gagtacgcga cgaggaggtt tatgacagga gtatagatgt
     8281 tctcattttg aggctgcgcc gcaaacttga ggcagatccg tcaagccctc aactgataaa
     8341 aacagcaaga ggtgccggtt atttctttga cgcggacgtg caggtttcgc acggggggac
     8401 gatggcagcc tgagccaatt cccagatccc cgaggaatcg gcgtgagcgg tcgcaaacca
     8461 tccggcccgg tacaaatcgg cgcggcgctg ggtgatgacc tggtggagaa gttgaaggcc
     8521 gcgcaggccg cccagcggca acgcatcgag gcagaagcac gccccggtga atcgtggcaa
     8581 gcggccgctg atcgaatccg caaagaatcc cggcaaccgc cggcagccgg tgcgccgtcg
     8641 attaggaagc cgcccaaggg cgacgagcaa ccagattttt tcgttccgat gctctatgac
     8701 gtgggcaccc gcgatagtcg cagcatcatg gacgtggccg ttttccgtct gtcgaagcgt
     8761 gaccgacgag ctggcgaggt gatccgctac gagcttccag acgggcacgt agaggtttcc
     8821 gcagggccgg ccggcatggc cagtgtgtgg gattacgacc tggtactgat ggcggtttcc
     8881 catctaaccg aatccatgaa ccgataccgg gaagggaagg gagacaagcc cggccgcgtg
     8941 ttccgtccac acgttgcgga cgtactcaag ttctgccggc gagccgatgg cggaaagcag
     9001 aaagacgacc tggtagaaac ctgcattcgg ttaaacacca cgcacgttgc catgcagcgt
     9061 acgaagaagg ccaagaacgg ccgcctggtg acggtatccg agggtgaagc cttgattagc
     9121 cgctacaaga tcgtaaagag cgaaaccggg cggccggagt acatcgagat cgagctagct
     9181 gattggatgt accgcgagat cacagaaggc aagaacccgg acgtgctgac ggttcacccc
     9241 gattactttt tgatcgatcc cggcatcggc cgttttctct accgcctggc acgccgcgcc
     9301 gcaggcaagg cagaagccag atggttgttc aagacgatct acgaacgcag tggcagcgcc
     9361 ggagagttca agaagttctg tttcaccgtg cgcaagctga tcgggtcaaa tgacctgccg
     9421 gagtacgatt tgaaggagga ggcggggcag gctggcccga tcctagtcat gcgctaccgc
     9481 aacctgatcg agggcgaagc atccgccggt tcctaatgta cggagcagat gctagggcaa
     9541 attgccctag caggggaaaa aggtcgaaaa ggtctctttc ctgtggatag cacgtacatt
     9601 gggaacccaa agccgtacat tgggaaccgg aacccgtaca ttgggaaccc aaagccgtac
     9661 attgggaacc ggtcacacat gtaagtgact gatataaaag agaaaaaagg cgatttttcc
     9721 gcctaaaact ctttaaaact tattaaaact cttaaaaccc gcctggcctg tgcataactg
     9781 tctggccagc gcacagccga agagctgcaa aaagcgccta cccttcggtc gctgcgctcc
     9841 ctacgccccg ccgcttcgcg tcggcctatc gcggccgctg gccgctcaaa aatggctggc
     9901 ctacggccag gcaatctacc agggcgcgga caagccgcgc cgtcgccact cgaccgccgg
     9961 cgctgaggtc tgcctcgtga agaaggtgtt gctgactcat accaggcctg aatcgcccca
    10021 tcatccagcc agaaagtgag ggagccacgg ttgatgagag ctttgttgta ggtggaccag
    10081 ttggtgattt tgaacttttg ctttgccacg gaacggtctg cgttgtcggg aagatgcgtg
    10141 atctgatcct tcaactcagc aaaagttcga tttattcaac aaagccgccg tcccgtcaag
    10201 tcagcgtaat gctctgccag tgttacaacc aattaaccaa ttctgattag aaaaactcat
    10261 cgagcatcaa atgaaactgc aatttattca tatcaggatt atcaatacca tatttttgaa
    10321 aaagccgttt ctgtaatgaa ggagaaaact caccgaggca gttccatagg atggcaagat
    10381 cctggtatcg gtctgcgatt ccgactcgtc caacatcaat acaacctatt aatttcccct
    10441 cgtcaaaaat aaggttatca agtgagaaat caccatgagt gacgactgaa tccggtgaga
    10501 atggcaaaag ctctgcatta atgaatcggc caacgcgcgg ggagaggcgg tttgcgtatt
    10561 gggcgctctt ccgcttcctc gctcactgac tcgctgcgct cggtcgttcg gctgcggcga
    10621 gcggtatcag ctcactcaaa
//
