# Supplementary material for: High-throughput discovery of emerging antifungal resistance in crop pathogens
Source: bioRxiv preprint, doi:10.1101/2025.07.18.665620, version 2 (2025-09-27)
Supplement: Supplementary File S1 [file 665620_file04.zip › Hygr_pNOV2114_jg10233_UA005.gb]

LOCUS       Hygr_pNOV2114_jg10233_UA005       10644 bp    DNA     circular UNA 09-FEB-2023
DEFINITION  VS1 VirG Binary.
ACCESSION   urn.local.s1005007.5g-fuunco0
VERSION     urn.local.s1005007.5g-fuunco0
KEYWORDS    .
SOURCE      Unknown (Unknown.)
  ORGANISM  Unknown
            Unclassified.
COMMENT     ##Prefix-START##
            Prefix :: pSYN
            ##Prefix-END##
            ##References-START##
            References :: REFERENCE   1  (bases 1 to 5760) AUTHORS   Self
                          JOURNAL   Unpublished.
            ##References-END##
FEATURES             Location/Qualifiers
     rep_origin      complement(1..807)
                     /Description="ColE1 origin"
                     /gene="ColE1"
                     /product="ColE1Ori"
                     /label="oCOLE-06"
     insertion       complement(823..988)
                     /Description="Right Border Region #2"
                     /gene="RB region-2"
                     /product="RB region"
                     /label="bNRB-03"
     insertion       complement(920..944)
                     /Description="Right Border"
                     /gene="RB"
                     /product="Right Border"
                     /label="bNRB-01-01"
     LTR             1143..2140
                     /created_by="s1005007"
                     /modified_by="s1005007"
                     /label="Flanking_in_IPO323"
     misc_feature    1143..6135
                     /Original_Bases="CGGGGATCCTCTAGAGTCGACCATGGTGATCACTGCAGGCA
                     TGCAAGCTTCGTACGTTAATTAATTCGAATCCGGAGCGGCCGCACGCGTGGGCCCGTT
                     TAAACCTCGA"
                     /label="CGGGGATCCTCTAGAGTCGACCATGGTGATCACTGCAGGCATGCAAGCTT
                     CGTACGTTAATTAATTCGAATCCGGAGCGGCCGCACGCGTGGGCCCGTTTAAACCTCG
                     A"
                     /note="Geneious type: Editing History Replacement"
     CDS             <1143..2119
                     /codon_start=3
                     /ID="cds.evm.model.chr_1.1975"
     mRNA            <1143..2119
                     /ID="evm.model.chr_1.1975"
                     /label="EVM prediction chr_1.1975"
     exon            <1143..2119
                     /ID="evm.model.chr_1.1975.exon3"
     gene            <1143..2119
                     /ID="evm.TU.chr_1.1975"
                     /label="EVM prediction chr_1.1975"
     gene            <1143..2119
                     /Source="JGI"
                     /ID="gene:Mycgr3G35079"
                     /biotype="protein_coding"
                     /description="Ammonium permease
                     [Source:UniProtKB/TrEMBL;Acc:F9X1I0]"
                     /gene_id="Mycgr3G35079"
                     /logic_name="jgi_mycgr"
                     /label="MGMEP2"
     chromosome      <1143..>2140
                     /Source="JGI"
                     /ID="chromosome:1"
                     /Alias="ACPE01000001.1"
     CDS             <1143..2119
                     /codon_start=3
                     /Source="JGI"
                     /ID="CDS:Mycgr3P35079"
                     /protein_id="Mycgr3P35079"
     mRNA            <1143..2119
                     /Source="JGI"
                     /ID="transcript:Mycgr3T35079"
                     /biotype="protein_coding"
                     /transcript_id="Mycgr3T35079"
     exon            <1143..2119
                     /Source="JGI"
                     /constitutive=1
                     /ensembl_end_phase=0
                     /ensembl_phase=2
                     /exon_id="Mycgr3E35079.3"
                     /rank=3
                     /label="Mycgr3E35079.3"
     exon            <1143..>2140
                     /Source="ingenannot"
                     /ID="G_02205_exon003"
                     /source="ingenannot"
     gene            <1143..>2140
                     /Source="ingenannot"
                     /ID="G_02205"
                     /source="ingenannot"
                     /Dbxref="Gene3D:G3DSA:1.10.3430.10,InterPro:-,InterPro:IPR
                     001905,InterPro:IPR024041,InterPro:IPR029020,PANTHER:PTHR4
                     3029,PANTHER:PTHR43029:SF4,Pfam:PF00909,Phobius:CYTOPLASMI
                     C_DOMAIN,Phobius:NON_CYTOPLASMIC_DOMAIN,Phobius:TRANSMEMBR
                     ANE,SUPERFAMILY:SSF111352,TIGRFAM:TIGR00836"
                     /Ontology_term="GO:0008519,GO:0015696,GO:0016020,GO:007248
                     8"
                     /label="G_02205"
     CDS             <1143..2119
                     /codon_start=3
                     /Source="ingenannot"
                     /ID="cds:G_02205.1"
                     /source="ingenannot"
     mRNA            <1143..>2140
                     /Source="ingenannot"
                     /ID="G_02205.1"
                     /transcript_source="G_02195.1"
                     /source="select"
                     /ev_tr="SRR8788923.1443.1"
                     /aed_ev_tr="0.1148"
                     /ev_tr_penalty="no"
                     /ev_pr="match.114107"
                     /aed_ev_pr="0.0077"
                     /ev_lg="PB.1595.2"
                     /aed_ev_lg="0.1441"
                     /ev_lg_penalty="no"
                     /utr_refine_evidence="PB.1595.2"
                     /product="ammonium transporter 1-like"
                     /Dbxref="Gene3D:G3DSA:1.10.3430.10,InterPro:-,InterPro:IPR
                     001905,InterPro:IPR024041,InterPro:IPR029020,PANTHER:PTHR4
                     3029,PANTHER:PTHR43029:SF4,Pfam:PF00909,Phobius:CYTOPLASMI
                     C_DOMAIN,Phobius:NON_CYTOPLASMIC_DOMAIN,Phobius:TRANSMEMBR
                     ANE,SUPERFAMILY:SSF111352,TIGRFAM:TIGR00836"
                     /Ontology_term="GO:0008519,GO:0015696,GO:0016020,GO:007248
                     8"
                     /label="G_02205.1"
     mRNA            <1143..2119
                     /ID="Zt09_model_1_01975"
                     /label="Zt09_1_01975"
     CDS             <1143..2119
                     /codon_start=3
                     /ID="cds_Zt09_model_1_01975"
     exon            <1143..2119
                     /ID="Zt09_model_1_01975_exon3"
     gene            <1143..2119
                     /ID="Zt09_TU_1_01975"
                     /label="Zt09_1_01975"
     transcript      <1143..>2140
                     /Source="ingenannot"
                     /gene_id="G_02205"
                     /label="G_02205.3"
     transcript      <1143..>2140
                     /Source="ingenannot"
                     /gene_id="G_02205"
                     /label="G_02205.2"
     transcript      <1143..>2140
                     /Source="ingenannot"
                     /gene_id="G_02205"
                     /label="G_02205.1"
     exon            <1143..>2140
                     /Source="ingenannot"
                     /gene_id="G_02205"
                     /label="G_02205.3"
     exon            <1143..>2140
                     /Source="ingenannot"
                     /gene_id="G_02205"
                     /label="G_02205.2"
     exon            <1143..>2140
                     /Source="ingenannot"
                     /gene_id="G_02205"
                     /label="G_02205.1"
     CDS             <1143..2119
                     /codon_start=3
                     /Source="ingenannot"
                     /gene_id="G_02205"
                     /label="G_02205.1"
     CDS             <1143..2119
                     /codon_start=3
                     /Source="ingenannot"
                     /gene_id="G_02205"
                     /label="G_02205.2"
     CDS             <1143..2119
                     /codon_start=3
                     /Source="ingenannot"
                     /gene_id="G_02205"
                     /label="G_02205.3"
     exon            complement(2049..>2140)
                     /Source="ingenannot"
                     /ID="G_02206_exon001"
                     /source="ingenannot"
     3'UTR           complement(2049..>2140)
                     /Source="ingenannot"
                     /ID="3'UTR_G_02206.1_001"
                     /source="ingenannot"
     gene            complement(2049..>2140)
                     /Source="ingenannot"
                     /ID="G_02206"
                     /source="ingenannot"
                     /Dbxref="Gene3D:G3DSA:3.40.50.300,InterPro:-,InterPro:IPR0
                     12387,InterPro:IPR015965,InterPro:IPR015966,InterPro:IPR01
                     9039,InterPro:IPR027417,MobiDBLite:mobidb-lite,PANTHER:PTH
                     R32004,PIRSF:PIRSF019634,Pfam:PF08302,Pfam:PF08303,Pfam:PF
                     09511,SUPERFAMILY:SSF52540"
                     /Ontology_term="GO:0003972,GO:0005524,GO:0006388,GO:000808
                     1,GO:0051730"
                     /label="G_02206"
     mRNA            complement(2049..>2140)
                     /Source="ingenannot"
                     /ID="G_02206.1"
                     /transcript_source="G_02196.1"
                     /source="select"
                     /ev_tr="SCA3419A74.1439.1"
                     /aed_ev_tr="0.0381"
                     /ev_tr_penalty="no"
                     /ev_pr="match.67402"
                     /aed_ev_pr="0.0006"
                     /ev_lg="PB.1596.1"
                     /aed_ev_lg="0.0804"
                     /ev_lg_penalty="no"
                     /utr_refine_evidence="PB.1596.1"
                     /product="tRNA ligase 1"
                     /Dbxref="Gene3D:G3DSA:3.40.50.300,InterPro:-,InterPro:IPR0
                     12387,InterPro:IPR015965,InterPro:IPR015966,InterPro:IPR01
                     9039,InterPro:IPR027417,MobiDBLite:mobidb-lite,PANTHER:PTH
                     R32004,PIRSF:PIRSF019634,Pfam:PF08302,Pfam:PF08303,Pfam:PF
                     09511,SUPERFAMILY:SSF52540"
                     /Ontology_term="GO:0003972,GO:0005524,GO:0006388,GO:000808
                     1,GO:0051730"
                     /label="G_02206.1"
     exon            complement(2049..>2140)
                     /Source="ingenannot"
                     /gene_id="G_02206"
                     /label="G_02206.1"
     transcript      complement(2049..>2140)
                     /Source="ingenannot"
                     /gene_id="G_02206"
                     /label="G_02206.1"
     gene            complement(2091..>2140)
                     /Source="JGI"
                     /ID="gene:Mycgr3G67486"
                     /biotype="protein_coding"
                     /description="Putative uncharacterized protein
                     [Source:UniProtKB/TrEMBL;Acc:F9X1I1]"
                     /gene_id="Mycgr3G67486"
                     /logic_name="jgi_mycgr"
     mRNA            complement(2091..>2140)
                     /Source="JGI"
                     /ID="transcript:Mycgr3T67486"
                     /biotype="protein_coding"
                     /transcript_id="Mycgr3T67486"
     3'UTR           complement(2091..>2140)
                     /Source="JGI"
     exon            complement(2091..>2140)
                     /Source="JGI"
                     /constitutive=1
                     /ensembl_end_phase="-1"
                     /ensembl_phase=0
                     /exon_id="Mycgr3E67486.1"
                     /rank=1
                     /label="Mycgr3E67486.1"
     3'UTR           2120..>2140
                     /Source="ingenannot"
                     /ID="3'UTR_G_02205.1_001"
                     /source="ingenannot"
     modified_base   2141..3700
                     /created_by="s1005007"
                     /label="Sequence_to_insert"
     misc_RNA        2615..2649
                     /created_by="s1005007"
                     /label="TN09"
     misc_difference 2707..2742
                     /created_by="s1005007"
                     /label="YEQ92"
     misc_difference 2753..2799
                     /created_by="s1005007"
                     /label="YEQ92"
     misc_RNA        2777..2820
                     /created_by="s1005007"
                     /label="TN09"
     misc_RNA        2918..3025
                     /created_by="s1005007"
                     /label="TN09"
     CDS             2924..3334
                     /created_by="s1005007"
                     /label="jg10233"
     ncRNA           2928..3025
                     /created_by="s1005007"
                     /label="I93"
     misc_difference 2941..3025
                     /created_by="s1005007"
                     /label="YEQ92"
     ncRNA           3049..3078
                     /created_by="s1005007"
                     /label="I93"
     misc_RNA        3049..3078
                     /created_by="s1005007"
                     /label="TN09"
     misc_difference 3049..3078
                     /created_by="s1005007"
                     /label="YEQ92"
     ncRNA           3230..3254
                     /created_by="s1005007"
                     /label="I93"
     misc_RNA        3230..3254
                     /created_by="s1005007"
                     /label="TN09"
     misc_difference 3230..3254
                     /created_by="s1005007"
                     /label="YEQ92"
     ncRNA           3310..3334
                     /created_by="s1005007"
                     /label="I93"
     misc_RNA        3310..3334
                     /created_by="s1005007"
                     /label="TN09"
     misc_difference 3310..3334
                     /created_by="s1005007"
                     /label="YEQ92"
     terminator      3701..3752
                     /ApEinfo_revcolor="#9c7d10"
                     /ApEinfo_fwdcolor="#9c7d10"
                     /ApEinfo_graphicformat="arrow_data {{0 1} {} 0} width 10"
                     /label="MoryzaeILV term"
     mRNA            <3701..>4110
                     /ID="evm.model.chr_3.804"
                     /label="EVM prediction chr_3.804"
     CDS             <3701..>4110
                     /codon_start=1
                     /ID="cds.evm.model.chr_3.804"
     gene            <3701..>4110
                     /ID="evm.TU.chr_3.804"
                     /label="EVM prediction chr_3.804"
     exon            <3701..>4110
                     /ID="evm.model.chr_3.804.exon4"
     chromosome      <3701..>4110
                     /Source="JGI"
                     /ID="chromosome:7"
                     /Alias="ACPE01000008.1"
     gene            <3701..>4110
                     /Source="JGI"
                     /ID="gene:Mycgr3G70199"
                     /biotype="protein_coding"
                     /description="Acc1 acetyl-CoA carboxylase
                     [Source:UniProtKB/TrEMBL;Acc:F9X7Y0]"
                     /gene_id="Mycgr3G70199"
                     /logic_name="jgi_mycgr"
                     /label="ACC1"
     CDS             <3701..>4110
                     /codon_start=1
                     /Source="JGI"
                     /ID="CDS:Mycgr3P70199"
                     /protein_id="Mycgr3P70199"
     chromosome      <3701..>4110
                     /Source="JGI"
                     /ID="chromosome:3"
                     /Alias="ACPE01000003.1"
     mRNA            <3701..>4110
                     /Source="JGI"
                     /ID="transcript:Mycgr3T70199"
                     /biotype="protein_coding"
                     /transcript_id="Mycgr3T70199"
     exon            <3701..>4110
                     /Source="JGI"
                     /constitutive=1
                     /ensembl_end_phase="-1"
                     /ensembl_phase=0
                     /exon_id="Mycgr3E70199.4"
                     /rank=4
                     /label="Mycgr3E70199.4"
     gene            <3701..>4110
                     /Source="ingenannot"
                     /ID="G_08410"
                     /source="ingenannot"
                     /Dbxref="Gene3D:G3DSA:1.10.630.10,InterPro:-,InterPro:IPR0
                     01128,InterPro:IPR002403,InterPro:IPR017972,InterPro:IPR03
                     6396,PANTHER:PTHR24286,PANTHER:PTHR24286:SF176,PRINTS:PR00
                     385,PRINTS:PR00465,Pfam:PF00067,Phobius:CYTOPLASMIC_DOMAIN
                     ,Phobius:NON_CYTOPLASMIC_DOMAIN,Phobius:TRANSMEMBRANE,ProS
                     itePatterns:PS00086,SUPERFAMILY:SSF48264"
                     /Ontology_term="GO:0004497,GO:0005506,GO:0016705,GO:002003
                     7"
                     /label="G_08410"
     mRNA            <3701..>4110
                     /Source="ingenannot"
                     /ID="G_08410.1"
                     /transcript_source="G_08347.1"
                     /source="select"
                     /ev_tr="SRR6215486.6023.2"
                     /aed_ev_tr="0.0168"
                     /ev_tr_penalty="no"
                     /ev_pr="match.296809"
                     /aed_ev_pr="0.0163"
                     /ev_lg="PB.5994.5"
                     /aed_ev_lg="0.0656"
                     /ev_lg_penalty="no"
                     /utr_refine_evidence="PB.5994.5"
                     /product="lanosterol 14-alpha-demethylase"
                     /Dbxref="Gene3D:G3DSA:1.10.630.10,InterPro:-,InterPro:IPR0
                     01128,InterPro:IPR002403,InterPro:IPR017972,InterPro:IPR03
                     6396,PANTHER:PTHR24286,PANTHER:PTHR24286:SF176,PRINTS:PR00
                     385,PRINTS:PR00465,Pfam:PF00067,Phobius:CYTOPLASMIC_DOMAIN
                     ,Phobius:NON_CYTOPLASMIC_DOMAIN,Phobius:TRANSMEMBRANE,ProS
                     itePatterns:PS00086,SUPERFAMILY:SSF48264"
                     /Ontology_term="GO:0004497,GO:0005506,GO:0016705,GO:002003
                     7"
                     /label="G_08410.1"
     exon            <3701..>4110
                     /Source="ingenannot"
                     /ID="G_08410_exon001"
                     /source="ingenannot"
     transcript      <3701..>4110
                     /Source="ingenannot"
                     /gene_id="G_08410"
                     /label="G_08410.1"
     transcript      <3701..>4110
                     /Source="ingenannot"
                     /gene_id="G_08410"
                     /label="G_08410.2"
     exon            <3701..>4110
                     /Source="ingenannot"
                     /gene_id="G_08410"
                     /label="G_08410.1"
     exon            <3701..>4110
                     /Source="ingenannot"
                     /gene_id="G_08410"
                     /label="G_08410.2"
     mRNA            <3701..>4110
                     /Source="ingenannot"
                     /ID="G_04668.1"
                     /transcript_source="mRNA:mRNA:chr_3g0057161"
                     /source="eugene"
                     /ev_tr="SCA3419A49.3182.1"
                     /aed_ev_tr="0.0270"
                     /ev_tr_penalty="no"
                     /ev_pr="match.205121"
                     /aed_ev_pr="0.0002"
                     /ev_lg="PB.3354.1"
                     /aed_ev_lg="0.0000"
                     /ev_lg_penalty="no"
     CDS             <3701..>4110
                     /codon_start=1
                     /Source="ingenannot"
                     /ID="cds:G_04668.1"
                     /source="ingenannot"
     exon            <3701..>4110
                     /Source="ingenannot"
                     /ID="exon:G_04668.1.4"
                     /source="ingenannot"
     gene            <3701..>4110
                     /Source="ingenannot"
                     /ID="G_04668"
                     /source="ingenannot"
     exon            <3701..>4110
                     /Source="ingenannot"
                     /ID="exon:G_06030.1.4"
                     /source="ingenannot"
     gene            <3701..>4110
                     /Source="ingenannot"
                     /ID="G_06030"
                     /source="ingenannot"
     CDS             <3701..>4110
                     /codon_start=1
                     /Source="ingenannot"
                     /ID="cds:G_06030.1"
                     /source="ingenannot"
     mRNA            <3701..>4110
                     /Source="ingenannot"
                     /ID="G_06030.1"
                     /transcript_source="mRNA:mRNA:chr_3g0057161"
                     /source="eugene"
                     /ev_tr="SCA3419A49.3182.1"
                     /aed_ev_tr="0.0270"
                     /ev_tr_penalty="no"
                     /ev_pr="match.205121"
                     /aed_ev_pr="0.0002"
                     /ev_lg="PB.3354.1"
                     /aed_ev_lg="0.0000"
                     /ev_lg_penalty="no"
     promoter        3753..4110
                     /note="prom TrpC"
                     /modified_by="u103411"
                     /label="pTrpC"
     CDS             4111..5136
                     /note="HygR"
     LTR             5137..6136
                     /created_by="s1005007"
                     /modified_by="s1005007"
                     /label="Flanking_region_in_IPO323"
     gene            complement(<5137..>6136)
                     /Source="JGI"
                     /ID="gene:Mycgr3G67486"
                     /biotype="protein_coding"
                     /description="Putative uncharacterized protein
                     [Source:UniProtKB/TrEMBL;Acc:F9X1I1]"
                     /gene_id="Mycgr3G67486"
                     /logic_name="jgi_mycgr"
     chromosome      <5137..>6136
                     /Source="JGI"
                     /ID="chromosome:1"
                     /Alias="ACPE01000001.1"
     mRNA            complement(<5137..>6136)
                     /Source="JGI"
                     /ID="transcript:Mycgr3T67486"
                     /biotype="protein_coding"
                     /transcript_id="Mycgr3T67486"
     3'UTR           complement(<5137..5226)
                     /Source="JGI"
     exon            complement(<5137..>6136)
                     /Source="JGI"
                     /constitutive=1
                     /ensembl_end_phase="-1"
                     /ensembl_phase=0
                     /exon_id="Mycgr3E67486.1"
                     /rank=1
                     /label="Mycgr3E67486.1"
     exon            complement(<5137..>6136)
                     /Source="ingenannot"
                     /ID="G_02206_exon001"
                     /source="ingenannot"
     3'UTR           complement(<5137..5226)
                     /Source="ingenannot"
                     /ID="3'UTR_G_02206.1_001"
                     /source="ingenannot"
     gene            complement(<5137..>6136)
                     /Source="ingenannot"
                     /ID="G_02206"
                     /source="ingenannot"
                     /Dbxref="Gene3D:G3DSA:3.40.50.300,InterPro:-,InterPro:IPR0
                     12387,InterPro:IPR015965,InterPro:IPR015966,InterPro:IPR01
                     9039,InterPro:IPR027417,MobiDBLite:mobidb-lite,PANTHER:PTH
                     R32004,PIRSF:PIRSF019634,Pfam:PF08302,Pfam:PF08303,Pfam:PF
                     09511,SUPERFAMILY:SSF52540"
                     /Ontology_term="GO:0003972,GO:0005524,GO:0006388,GO:000808
                     1,GO:0051730"
                     /label="G_02206"
     mRNA            complement(<5137..>6136)
                     /Source="ingenannot"
                     /ID="G_02206.1"
                     /transcript_source="G_02196.1"
                     /source="select"
                     /ev_tr="SCA3419A74.1439.1"
                     /aed_ev_tr="0.0381"
                     /ev_tr_penalty="no"
                     /ev_pr="match.67402"
                     /aed_ev_pr="0.0006"
                     /ev_lg="PB.1596.1"
                     /aed_ev_lg="0.0804"
                     /ev_lg_penalty="no"
                     /utr_refine_evidence="PB.1596.1"
                     /product="tRNA ligase 1"
                     /Dbxref="Gene3D:G3DSA:3.40.50.300,InterPro:-,InterPro:IPR0
                     12387,InterPro:IPR015965,InterPro:IPR015966,InterPro:IPR01
                     9039,InterPro:IPR027417,MobiDBLite:mobidb-lite,PANTHER:PTH
                     R32004,PIRSF:PIRSF019634,Pfam:PF08302,Pfam:PF08303,Pfam:PF
                     09511,SUPERFAMILY:SSF52540"
                     /Ontology_term="GO:0003972,GO:0005524,GO:0006388,GO:000808
                     1,GO:0051730"
                     /label="G_02206.1"
     exon            complement(<5137..>6136)
                     /Source="ingenannot"
                     /gene_id="G_02206"
                     /label="G_02206.1"
     transcript      complement(<5137..>6136)
                     /Source="ingenannot"
                     /gene_id="G_02206"
                     /label="G_02206.1"
     CDS             complement(5227..>6136)
                     /codon_start=2
                     /ID="cds.evm.model.chr_1.1976"
     mRNA            complement(5227..>6136)
                     /ID="evm.model.chr_1.1976"
                     /label="EVM prediction chr_1.1976"
     exon            complement(5227..>6136)
                     /ID="evm.model.chr_1.1976.exon1"
     gene            complement(5227..>6136)
                     /ID="evm.TU.chr_1.1976"
                     /label="EVM prediction chr_1.1976"
     CDS             complement(5227..>6136)
                     /codon_start=2
                     /Source="JGI"
                     /ID="CDS:Mycgr3P67486"
                     /protein_id="Mycgr3P67486"
     CDS             complement(5227..>6136)
                     /codon_start=2
                     /Source="ingenannot"
                     /ID="cds:G_02206.1"
                     /source="ingenannot"
     mRNA            complement(5227..>6136)
                     /ID="Zt09_model_1_01976"
                     /label="Zt09_1_01976"
     CDS             complement(5227..>6136)
                     /codon_start=2
                     /ID="cds_Zt09_model_1_01976"
     gene            complement(5227..>6136)
                     /ID="Zt09_TU_1_01976"
                     /label="Zt09_1_01976"
     exon            complement(5227..>6136)
                     /ID="Zt09_model_1_01976_exon1"
     CDS             complement(5227..>6136)
                     /codon_start=2
                     /Source="ingenannot"
                     /gene_id="G_02206"
                     /label="G_02206.1"
     insertion       complement(6195..6324)
                     /Description="Left Border Region #2"
                     /gene="LB region-2"
                     /product="LB region"
                     /label="bNLB-03"
     insertion       complement(6230..6254)
                     /Description="Left Border"
                     /gene="LB"
                     /product="Left Border"
                     /label="bNLB-01-01"
     CDS             6604..7392
                     /Description="streptomycin adenylyltransferase; from Tn7
                     (aadA)"
                     /gene="Spec"
                     /label="cSpec-03"
     CDS             7692..8417
                     /Description="virG (putative) from pAD1289"
                     /gene="virG"
                     /product="virG (putative) from pAD1289"
                     /label="cVirG-01"
     CDS             8447..9520
                     /Description="pVS1 replication protein"
                     /gene="RepA"
                     /product="pVS1 replication protein"
                     /label="cRepA-01"
     rep_origin      9563..9967
                     /Description="[rep_origin] VS1 ori"
                     /gene="VS1 ORI"
                     /product="[rep_origin] VS1 ori"
                     /label="oVS1-02"
ORIGIN      
        1 ggcggtaata cggttatcca cagaatcagg ggataacgca ggaaagaaca tgtgagcaaa
       61 aggccagcaa aaggccagga accgtaaaaa ggccgcgttg ctggcgtttt tccataggct
      121 ccgcccccct gacgagcatc acaaaaatcg acgctcaagt cagaggtggc gaaacccgac
      181 aggactataa agataccagg cgtttccccc tggaagctcc ctcgtgcgct ctcctgttcc
      241 gaccctgccg cttaccggat acctgtccgc ctttctccct tcgggaagcg tggcgctttc
      301 tcatagctca cgctgtaggt atctcagttc ggtgtaggtc gttcgctcca agctgggctg
      361 tgtgcacgaa ccccccgttc agcccgaccg ctgcgcctta tccggtaact atcgtcttga
      421 gtccaacccg gtaagacacg acttatcgcc actggcagca gccactggta acaggattag
      481 cagagcgagg tatgtaggcg gtgctacaga gttcttgaag tggtggccta actacggcta
      541 cactagaaga acagtatttg gtatctgcgc tctgctgaag ccagttacct tcggaaaaag
      601 agttggtagc tcttgatccg gcaaacaaac caccgctggt agcggtggtt tttttgtttg
      661 caagcagcag attacgcgca gaaaaaaagg atctcaagaa gatcctttga tcttttctac
      721 ggggtctgac gctcagtgga acgaaaactc acgttaaggg attttggtca tgagattatc
      781 aaaaaggatc ttcacctaga tccttttgat ccggaattaa ttcctgtggt tggcatgcac
      841 atacaaatgg acgaacggat aaaccttttc acgccctttt aaatatccga ttattctaat
      901 aaacgctctt ttctcttagg tttacccgcc aatatatcct gtcaaacact gatagtttaa
      961 actgaaggcg ggaaacgaca atctgatcat gagcggagaa ttaagggagt cacgttatga
     1021 cccccgccga tgacgcggga caagccgttt tacgtttgga actgacagaa ccgcaacgct
     1081 gcaggaattg gccgcagcgg ccatttaaat caattgggcg cgccgaattc gagctcggta
     1141 cctcgcaggt ggcacgccag tacacatcgc atccggcacc gcggctctag catacagcta
     1201 catgcttggt ccacgcactg gacacggcac accagctctg aactaccgtc cacacaacgt
     1261 cacgcacatc gttattggta ctgtcttcct ctgggttggc tggttcggct tcaacgccgg
     1321 atctgctctc ggtgcaaacc tccgagcgat aatggcggcg gtggtgacca acctggccgc
     1381 aggcgtcggt ggtatcacat ggtgcctcgt cgactaccgc ctcgaagcga aatggtccac
     1441 agtcggcttc tgctccggtg tcatctcagg tcttgtctgc atcactccag gctcaggata
     1501 tgtgcccgcg tgggctgctg taatttacgg catctgcgcg ggtatcggct gcaacttcgc
     1561 cacgcagctc aaattctgga tgaacgccga cgatgctcta gacatcttcg ccgtacatgg
     1621 tgtgggtggc ttcatcggca atctcctcac gggcatattc gcagccgact ggatcgcaca
     1681 tctcgacggc ttcacggaaa tccaaggcgg ctggctcaac cgccactgga tccagctcgc
     1741 gatccaactc gccgatagcg ttactggaat ggtatacagc ttcaccatga cgatcgccat
     1801 cctctttctc atgaaccttc ttggacggaa gattcccgcc ctacgattac gagcttcagc
     1861 tgaggaggaa ctggccggca tcgacgatgt ggagatcgga gagttcgctt acgactatgt
     1921 tgagctcaca agagatgtgc ggccggcgga cgcgctcgag ggcgtcaatg atgggtacgc
     1981 gacggacgat gcgagaagta cgaggagctc actggtgttt ggcagagcgc agtatgtgcg
     2041 gtcggagcgg agggagaaga acgatattcc gatgcgggag tttgagaggt cggaggtgca
     2101 gacggggtat gccatgtgag ctaatctatc gcaattagac ggactgggag agttctcgtg
     2161 cgggcgacac aactagatac tgaacgattt ctgggttcat gggccaaact cgaggttagg
     2221 gatcggagtc agagaccaag tcgatatgct aatttcaagg tagtctaaca tctttttgcg
     2281 accctgctga acgaccgaga gaggcgaaga ccaccccttt caggagagac tgatcctcgt
     2341 ctgcccacct cttaccatgc acttgcactc tccgtggtag gtgcgcccac catgcgttcc
     2401 caaagttctg aaagaccgat tcaactcttt gtcaatacgc tgtcttggca tctgtcagct
     2461 gcttagattt catgcaacca gagcgacaca gcgcaatgtc agccatcaaa aagcgtcagc
     2521 gtttgtcact ctccaactca acccttggca tcttgattct tttccgcctg gcaaacgttc
     2581 atggcaatgc cgatagacag gtgtacagta aatcgatgtc gttggctttg ttatgctgcc
     2641 tcacacgcat gctctggata atggaacctc ttttgcaagc atcagcgagt tggatgtaca
     2701 tcacgtccta ccgactgcgc ccgctcttct cagcgccagt tcaaagtacg atggtcgacc
     2761 aagattgacg cacagaatgg tataagtgtc gaccatcgct cctacaacag gacctcaaaa
     2821 tctccacaac actcaagaag ccatcaatac cacgacaaga cacaaccttc cacctcctac
     2881 caacacttca actcacacac accccaacca cccgagtccg acaatgtaca cctccacaat
     2941 cctgctctcc gctctcgcag ccaccctcac cctcaccctc gcctaaacca ctcccgctcc
     3001 aacctccaac cagctccgca tccgcctcat caacgccagc gccaccgtcg actcgatcct
     3061 cctcacccaa gtcttcgccg agaacgagct ccccggacga gccatctccg tccccaacac
     3121 attcgacacc ctcatctacg acctcggccc cgatgtcgtg gacaagactc agcgctgcca
     3181 actgcgagac gaggcgggcg aggtcgtgcg tgtgaaccgc ggaaacaata cggagaagtc
     3241 gactttttcg gcgggaaacc cgtggacgct ctcgtttggt ccgtctttgg tgagggagat
     3301 tatttgcccg gttgaggcgc ctgatggaga gtaagcggct tgtttcgcac gaggcgtggg
     3361 agggggcgat ggggagagtg cgtcgaggaa ggtgccttgg ggagatcgcg atcgaggaga
     3421 gtgcggtgaa gagggtgcga tgaagagagt ggcacgaggg tgctttgttc agattatgtg
     3481 tggacggtcg ttacaggaac ttttggcttc agtactttcg tctttctgtc tgaatcttaa
     3541 cttagatgat atgcggcgta aaacgcaccg ctttgctctt tttgacaaga cccagaacat
     3601 gattccattg ctgaacaatg tccgccgtga tatcgaggac tgcagccatc gctggcacgg
     3661 aatggagttc catcagaatg tcttgtggtg ctgatcaaat gttgataatg ggaattgatt
     3721 attgcacggg aattgcatgc tctcacgtcg actgatattg aaggagcatt ttttgggctt
     3781 ggctggagct agtggaggtc aacaatgaat gcctattttg gtttagtcgt ccaggcggtg
     3841 agcacaaaat ttgtgtcgtt tgacaagatg gttcatttag gcaactggtc agatcagccc
     3901 cacttgtagc agtagcggcg gcgctcgaag tgtgactctt attagcagac aggaacgagg
     3961 acattattat catctgctgc ttggtgcacg ataacttggt gcgtttgtca agcaaggtaa
     4021 gtggacgacc cggtcatacc ttcttaagtt cgcccttcct ccctttattt cagattcaat
     4081 ctgacttacc tattctaccc aagcatccaa atgaaaaagc ctgaactcac cgcgacgtct
     4141 gtcgagaagt ttctgatcga aaagttcgac agcgtctccg acctgatgca gctctcggag
     4201 ggcgaagaat ctcgtgcttt cagcttcgat gtaggagggc gtggatatgt cctgcgggta
     4261 aatagctgcg ccgatggttt ctacaaagat cgttatgttt atcggcactt tgcatcggcc
     4321 gcgctcccga ttccggaagt gcttgacatt ggggagttca gcgagagcct gacctattgc
     4381 atctcccgcc gtgcacaggg tgtcacgttg caagacctgc ctgaaaccga actgcccgct
     4441 gttctccagc cggtcgcgga ggccatggat gcgatcgctg cggccgatct tagccagacg
     4501 agcgggttcg gcccattcgg accgcaagga atcggtcaat acactacatg gcgtgatttc
     4561 atatgcgcga ttgctgatcc ccatgtgtat cactggcaaa ctgtgatgga cgacaccgtc
     4621 agtgcgtccg tcgcgcaggc tctcgatgag ctgatgcttt gggccgagga ctgccccgaa
     4681 gtccggcacc tcgtgcatgc ggatttcggc tccaacaatg tcctgacgga caatggccgc
     4741 ataacagcgg tcattgactg gagcgaggcg atgttcgggg attcccaata cgaggtcgcc
     4801 aacatcctct tctggaggcc gtggttggct tgtatggagc agcagacgcg ctacttcgag
     4861 cggaggcatc cggagcttgc aggatcgccg cgcctccggg cgtatatgct ccgcattggt
     4921 cttgaccaac tctatcagag cttggttgac ggcaatttcg atgatgcagc ttgggcgcag
     4981 ggtcgatgcg acgcaatcgt ccgatccgga gccgggactg tcgggcgtac acaaatcgcc
     5041 cgcagaagcg cggccgtctg gaccgatggc tgtgtagaag tactcgccga tagtggaaac
     5101 cgacgcccca gcactcgtcc gagggcaaag gaatagtgtg atggcatatc catgctggcc
     5161 atcctagtga cgcactctta ctgtcctgac cacacaatgc gcctcgccag attcctctcg
     5221 cttcatctac ctggaaagca cccccttcac ggtccccacc aactccacat tccccggcac
     5281 aaccgactcc gtaatgccat tctccggcgt acacccctcc tgcaaccacc tcgccaacag
     5341 atcattcgac tccttcggct tgatgtcctg attcgccgtg cccaccgtaa catgcggcac
     5401 tttattcgtg ctctggaaca cctccgcacc agctcccgcg ggactcagcc gaacgaggaa
     5461 agccatcacg cgagagtccc aaataagccg ctcaaggcgg acgttgcagt cgccgatctt
     5521 gggcgttggc agagggtagg cggcggaagc ggtgggttgg gagtagtgcg tgtggagttc
     5581 tgttaggcgg tcccagatgt tctggaactc ggaggattgg gcgcggtgga cgagggtgac
     5641 gtggaattcg ttttggatgc ggtgttgagc gcggagggtg ttgtagatgc gggcggtgtc
     5701 gggcgaggcg gaggagaaca tggcgtggag gatgcgggag acttggtctg cggggatctg
     5761 gacggcgaag tattcgagtt tgcgttcttt gggtttggcg ccgttggatt gagcggtgaa
     5821 gttgttgttt ggcttgttgc cttgcttctt tgagcggtcg tcgcgggctt tgatctcgtg
     5881 tttgatgtcg acggtatatt ccgagagggc tgcttgaatc gcgttgtcca tttcatcggg
     5941 tgacggcatg tcttgtccac cgaaaagctt agggtattcg ttgtacatcc gcgtgatcac
     6001 cgcctccaag ttctccctcg atgaggcgat gggatccagg tcgatcacaa ggtcgaagcc
     6061 atcgtcggga gcattttctg gacgaacggg ctcgaatcgg tgcatgaatc cctccatgat
     6121 gccgatgatc tcctcgagat ctgctagccc tgcaggaaat ttaccggtgc ccgggcggcc
     6181 agcatggccg tatccgcaat gtgttattaa gttgtctaag cgtcaatttg tttacaccac
     6241 aatatatcct gccaccagcc agccaacagc tccccgaccg gcagctcggc acaaaatcac
     6301 cactcgatac aggcagccca tcagaattaa ttctcatgtt tgacagctta tcatcgactg
     6361 cacggtgcac caatgcttct ggcgtcaggc agccatcgga agctgtggta tggctgtgca
     6421 ggtcgtaaat cactgcataa ttcgtgtcgc tcaaggcgca ctcccgttct ggataatgtt
     6481 ttttgcgccg acatcataac ggttctggca aatattctga aatgagctgt tgacaattaa
     6541 tcatccggct cgtataatgt gtggaattgt gagcggataa caatttcaca caggaaacag
     6601 accatgaggg aagcgttgat cgccgaagta tcgactcaac tatcagaggt agttggcgtc
     6661 atcgagcgcc atctcgaacc gacgttgctg gccgtacatt tgtacggctc cgcagtggat
     6721 ggcggcctga agccacacag tgatattgat ttgctggtta cggtgaccgt aaggcttgat
     6781 gaaacaacgc ggcgagcttt gatcaacgac cttttggaaa cttcggcttc ccctggagag
     6841 agcgagattc tccgcgctgt agaagtcacc attgttgtgc acgacgacat cattccgtgg
     6901 cgttatccag ctaagcgcga actgcaattt ggagaatggc agcgcaatga cattcttgca
     6961 ggtatcttcg agccagccac gatcgacatt gatctggcta tcttgctgac aaaagcaaga
     7021 gaacatagcg ttgccttggt aggtccagcg gcggaggaac tctttgatcc ggttcctgaa
     7081 caggatctat ttgaggcgct aaatgaaacc ttaacgctat ggaactcgcc gcccgactgg
     7141 gctggcgatg agcgaaatgt agtgcttacg ttgtcccgca tttggtacag cgcagtaacc
     7201 ggcaaaatcg cgccgaagga tgtcgctgcc gactgggcaa tggagcgcct gccggcccag
     7261 tatcagcccg tcatacttga agctaggcag gcttatcttg gacaagaaga tcgcttggcc
     7321 tcgcgcgcag atcagttgga agaatttgtt cactacgtga aaggcgagat caccaaagta
     7381 gtcggcaaat aaagctctag tggatctccg tacccgggga tctggctcgc ggcggacgca
     7441 cgacgccggg gcgagaccat aggcgatctc ctaaatcaat agtagctgta acctcgaagc
     7501 gtttcacttg taacaacgat tgagaatttt tgtcataaaa ttgaaatact tggttcgcat
     7561 ttttgtcatc cgcggtcagc cgcaattctg acgaactgcc catttagctg gagatgattg
     7621 tacatccttc acgtgaaaat ttctcaagcg ctgtgaacaa gggttcagat tttagattga
     7681 aaggtgagcc gttgaaacac gttcttcttg tcgatgacga cgtcgctatg cggcatctta
     7741 ttattgaata ccttacgatc cacgccttca aagtgaccgc ggtagccgac agcacccagt
     7801 tcacaagagt actctcttcc gcgacggtcg atgtcgtggt tgttgatcta gatttaggtc
     7861 gtgaagatgg gctcgagatc gttcgtaatc tggcggcaaa gtctgatatt ccaatcataa
     7921 ttatcagtgg cgaccgcctt gaggagacgg ataaagttgt tgcactcgag ctaggagcaa
     7981 gtgattttat cgctaagccg ttcagtatca gagagtttct agcacgcatt cgggttgcct
     8041 tgcgcgtgcg ccccaacgtt gtccgctcca aagaccgacg gtctttttgt tttactgact
     8101 ggacacttaa tctcaggcaa cgtcgcttga tgtccgaagc tggcggtgag gtgaaactta
     8161 cggcaggtga gttcaatctt ctcctcgcgt ttttagagaa accccgcgac gttctatcgc
     8221 gcgagcaact tctcattgcc agtcgagtac gcgacgagga ggtttatgac aggagtatag
     8281 atgttctcat tttgaggctg cgccgcaaac ttgaggcaga tccgtcaagc cctcaactga
     8341 taaaaacagc aagaggtgcc ggttatttct ttgacgcgga cgtgcaggtt tcgcacgggg
     8401 ggacgatggc agcctgagcc aattcccaga tccccgagga atcggcgtga gcggtcgcaa
     8461 accatccggc ccggtacaaa tcggcgcggc gctgggtgat gacctggtgg agaagttgaa
     8521 ggccgcgcag gccgcccagc ggcaacgcat cgaggcagaa gcacgccccg gtgaatcgtg
     8581 gcaagcggcc gctgatcgaa tccgcaaaga atcccggcaa ccgccggcag ccggtgcgcc
     8641 gtcgattagg aagccgccca agggcgacga gcaaccagat tttttcgttc cgatgctcta
     8701 tgacgtgggc acccgcgata gtcgcagcat catggacgtg gccgttttcc gtctgtcgaa
     8761 gcgtgaccga cgagctggcg aggtgatccg ctacgagctt ccagacgggc acgtagaggt
     8821 ttccgcaggg ccggccggca tggccagtgt gtgggattac gacctggtac tgatggcggt
     8881 ttcccatcta accgaatcca tgaaccgata ccgggaaggg aagggagaca agcccggccg
     8941 cgtgttccgt ccacacgttg cggacgtact caagttctgc cggcgagccg atggcggaaa
     9001 gcagaaagac gacctggtag aaacctgcat tcggttaaac accacgcacg ttgccatgca
     9061 gcgtacgaag aaggccaaga acggccgcct ggtgacggta tccgagggtg aagccttgat
     9121 tagccgctac aagatcgtaa agagcgaaac cgggcggccg gagtacatcg agatcgagct
     9181 agctgattgg atgtaccgcg agatcacaga aggcaagaac ccggacgtgc tgacggttca
     9241 ccccgattac tttttgatcg atcccggcat cggccgtttt ctctaccgcc tggcacgccg
     9301 cgccgcaggc aaggcagaag ccagatggtt gttcaagacg atctacgaac gcagtggcag
     9361 cgccggagag ttcaagaagt tctgtttcac cgtgcgcaag ctgatcgggt caaatgacct
     9421 gccggagtac gatttgaagg aggaggcggg gcaggctggc ccgatcctag tcatgcgcta
     9481 ccgcaacctg atcgagggcg aagcatccgc cggttcctaa tgtacggagc agatgctagg
     9541 gcaaattgcc ctagcagggg aaaaaggtcg aaaaggtctc tttcctgtgg atagcacgta
     9601 cattgggaac ccaaagccgt acattgggaa ccggaacccg tacattggga acccaaagcc
     9661 gtacattggg aaccggtcac acatgtaagt gactgatata aaagagaaaa aaggcgattt
     9721 ttccgcctaa aactctttaa aacttattaa aactcttaaa acccgcctgg cctgtgcata
     9781 actgtctggc cagcgcacag ccgaagagct gcaaaaagcg cctacccttc ggtcgctgcg
     9841 ctccctacgc cccgccgctt cgcgtcggcc tatcgcggcc gctggccgct caaaaatggc
     9901 tggcctacgg ccaggcaatc taccagggcg cggacaagcc gcgccgtcgc cactcgaccg
     9961 ccggcgctga ggtctgcctc gtgaagaagg tgttgctgac tcataccagg cctgaatcgc
    10021 cccatcatcc agccagaaag tgagggagcc acggttgatg agagctttgt tgtaggtgga
    10081 ccagttggtg attttgaact tttgctttgc cacggaacgg tctgcgttgt cgggaagatg
    10141 cgtgatctga tccttcaact cagcaaaagt tcgatttatt caacaaagcc gccgtcccgt
    10201 caagtcagcg taatgctctg ccagtgttac aaccaattaa ccaattctga ttagaaaaac
    10261 tcatcgagca tcaaatgaaa ctgcaattta ttcatatcag gattatcaat accatatttt
    10321 tgaaaaagcc gtttctgtaa tgaaggagaa aactcaccga ggcagttcca taggatggca
    10381 agatcctggt atcggtctgc gattccgact cgtccaacat caatacaacc tattaatttc
    10441 ccctcgtcaa aaataaggtt atcaagtgag aaatcaccat gagtgacgac tgaatccggt
    10501 gagaatggca aaagctctgc attaatgaat cggccaacgc gcggggagag gcggtttgcg
    10561 tattgggcgc tcttccgctt cctcgctcac tgactcgctg cgctcggtcg ttcggctgcg
    10621 gcgagcggta tcagctcact caaa
//
