# Supplementary material for: High-throughput discovery of emerging antifungal resistance in crop pathogens
Source: bioRxiv preprint, doi:10.1101/2025.07.18.665620, version 2 (2025-09-27)
Supplement: Supplementary File S1 [file 665620_file04.zip › Hygr_pNOV2114_KO_G10877_MFS.gb]

LOCUS       Hygr_pNOV2114_KO_G10877_MFS        9164 bp    DNA     circular UNA 09-FEB-2023
DEFINITION  VS1 VirG Binary.
ACCESSION   urn.local.s1005007.85-fuuqdty
VERSION     urn.local.s1005007.85-fuuqdty
KEYWORDS    .
SOURCE      Unknown (Unknown.)
  ORGANISM  Unknown
            Unclassified.
COMMENT     ##Prefix-START##
            Prefix :: pSYN
            ##Prefix-END##
            ##References-START##
            References :: REFERENCE   1  (bases 1 to 5760) AUTHORS   Self
                          JOURNAL   Unpublished.
            ##References-END##
FEATURES             Location/Qualifiers
     rep_origin      complement(1..807)
                     /Description="ColE1 origin"
                     /gene="ColE1"
                     /product="ColE1Ori"
                     /label="oCOLE-06"
     insertion       complement(823..988)
                     /Description="Right Border Region #2"
                     /gene="RB region-2"
                     /product="RB region"
                     /label="bNRB-03"
     insertion       complement(920..944)
                     /Description="Right Border"
                     /gene="RB"
                     /product="Right Border"
                     /label="bNRB-01-01"
     misc_feature    1131..1929
                     /created_by="s1005007"
                     /label="Flanking_region"
     chromosome      <1131..>4540
                     /Source="JGI"
                     /ID="chromosome:10"
                     /Alias="ACPE01000011.1"
     mRNA            complement(<1131..1595)
                     /Source="JGI"
                     /ID="transcript:Mycgr3T96335"
                     /biotype="protein_coding"
                     /transcript_id="Mycgr3T96335"
     gene            complement(<1131..1595)
                     /Source="JGI"
                     /ID="gene:Mycgr3G96335"
                     /biotype="protein_coding"
                     /description="Putative uncharacterized protein
                     [Source:UniProtKB/TrEMBL;Acc:F9XLS6]"
                     /gene_id="Mycgr3G96335"
                     /logic_name="jgi_mycgr"
     DNA_transposon  <1131..1583
                     /Source="RRES"
                     /Score="2.4"
                     /ID="NoCat_element8_ZTIPO323_378"
                     /score="2.4"
                     /label="DNA_transposon"
     exon            <1131..1583
                     /Source="RepeatMasker"
                     /family_id="XXX"
                     /gene_id="XXX_Thaki_consensus-1_lowComplexity"
                     /class_id="XXX"
                     /label="XXX_Thaki_consensus-1_lowComplexity-37321"
     misc_feature    1132..4540
                     /Original_Bases="AGCTC"
                     /label="AGCTC"
                     /note="Geneious type: Editing History Replacement"
     CDS             join(complement(1486..1595),complement(1347..1377),
                     complement(1267..1277))
                     /Source="JGI"
                     /ID="CDS:Mycgr3P96335"
                     /protein_id="Mycgr3P96335"
                     /codon_start=1
     exon            complement(1267..1277)
                     /Source="JGI"
                     /constitutive=1
                     /ensembl_end_phase=2
                     /ensembl_phase=0
                     /exon_id="Mycgr3E96335.3"
                     /rank=3
                     /label="Mycgr3E96335.3"
     exon            complement(1347..1377)
                     /Source="JGI"
                     /constitutive=1
                     /ensembl_end_phase=0
                     /ensembl_phase=2
                     /exon_id="Mycgr3E96335.2"
                     /rank=2
                     /label="Mycgr3E96335.2"
     exon            complement(1486..1595)
                     /Source="JGI"
                     /constitutive=1
                     /ensembl_end_phase=2
                     /ensembl_phase=0
                     /exon_id="Mycgr3E96335.1"
                     /rank=1
                     /label="Mycgr3E96335.1"
     terminator      1930..1981
                     /ApEinfo_revcolor="#9c7d10"
                     /ApEinfo_fwdcolor="#9c7d10"
                     /ApEinfo_graphicformat="arrow_data {{0 1} {} 0} width 10"
                     /label="MoryzaeILV term"
     mRNA            <1930..>2339
                     /ID="evm.model.chr_3.804"
                     /label="EVM prediction chr_3.804"
     CDS             <1930..>2339
                     /codon_start=1
                     /ID="cds.evm.model.chr_3.804"
     gene            <1930..>2339
                     /ID="evm.TU.chr_3.804"
                     /label="EVM prediction chr_3.804"
     exon            <1930..>2339
                     /ID="evm.model.chr_3.804.exon4"
     chromosome      <1930..>2339
                     /Source="JGI"
                     /ID="chromosome:7"
                     /Alias="ACPE01000008.1"
     gene            <1930..>2339
                     /Source="JGI"
                     /ID="gene:Mycgr3G70199"
                     /biotype="protein_coding"
                     /description="Acc1 acetyl-CoA carboxylase
                     [Source:UniProtKB/TrEMBL;Acc:F9X7Y0]"
                     /gene_id="Mycgr3G70199"
                     /logic_name="jgi_mycgr"
                     /label="ACC1"
     CDS             <1930..>2339
                     /codon_start=1
                     /Source="JGI"
                     /ID="CDS:Mycgr3P70199"
                     /protein_id="Mycgr3P70199"
     chromosome      <1930..>2339
                     /Source="JGI"
                     /ID="chromosome:3"
                     /Alias="ACPE01000003.1"
     mRNA            <1930..>2339
                     /Source="JGI"
                     /ID="transcript:Mycgr3T70199"
                     /biotype="protein_coding"
                     /transcript_id="Mycgr3T70199"
     exon            <1930..>2339
                     /Source="JGI"
                     /constitutive=1
                     /ensembl_end_phase="-1"
                     /ensembl_phase=0
                     /exon_id="Mycgr3E70199.4"
                     /rank=4
                     /label="Mycgr3E70199.4"
     gene            <1930..>2339
                     /Source="ingenannot"
                     /ID="G_08410"
                     /source="ingenannot"
                     /Dbxref="Gene3D:G3DSA:1.10.630.10,InterPro:-,InterPro:IPR0
                     01128,InterPro:IPR002403,InterPro:IPR017972,InterPro:IPR03
                     6396,PANTHER:PTHR24286,PANTHER:PTHR24286:SF176,PRINTS:PR00
                     385,PRINTS:PR00465,Pfam:PF00067,Phobius:CYTOPLASMIC_DOMAIN
                     ,Phobius:NON_CYTOPLASMIC_DOMAIN,Phobius:TRANSMEMBRANE,ProS
                     itePatterns:PS00086,SUPERFAMILY:SSF48264"
                     /Ontology_term="GO:0004497,GO:0005506,GO:0016705,GO:002003
                     7"
                     /label="G_08410"
     exon            <1930..>2339
                     /Source="ingenannot"
                     /ID="G_08410_exon001"
                     /source="ingenannot"
     mRNA            <1930..>2339
                     /Source="ingenannot"
                     /ID="G_08410.1"
                     /transcript_source="G_08347.1"
                     /source="select"
                     /ev_tr="SRR6215486.6023.2"
                     /aed_ev_tr="0.0168"
                     /ev_tr_penalty="no"
                     /ev_pr="match.296809"
                     /aed_ev_pr="0.0163"
                     /ev_lg="PB.5994.5"
                     /aed_ev_lg="0.0656"
                     /ev_lg_penalty="no"
                     /utr_refine_evidence="PB.5994.5"
                     /product="lanosterol 14-alpha-demethylase"
                     /Dbxref="Gene3D:G3DSA:1.10.630.10,InterPro:-,InterPro:IPR0
                     01128,InterPro:IPR002403,InterPro:IPR017972,InterPro:IPR03
                     6396,PANTHER:PTHR24286,PANTHER:PTHR24286:SF176,PRINTS:PR00
                     385,PRINTS:PR00465,Pfam:PF00067,Phobius:CYTOPLASMIC_DOMAIN
                     ,Phobius:NON_CYTOPLASMIC_DOMAIN,Phobius:TRANSMEMBRANE,ProS
                     itePatterns:PS00086,SUPERFAMILY:SSF48264"
                     /Ontology_term="GO:0004497,GO:0005506,GO:0016705,GO:002003
                     7"
                     /label="G_08410.1"
     exon            <1930..>2339
                     /Source="ingenannot"
                     /gene_id="G_08410"
                     /label="G_08410.1"
     exon            <1930..>2339
                     /Source="ingenannot"
                     /gene_id="G_08410"
                     /label="G_08410.2"
     transcript      <1930..>2339
                     /Source="ingenannot"
                     /gene_id="G_08410"
                     /label="G_08410.1"
     transcript      <1930..>2339
                     /Source="ingenannot"
                     /gene_id="G_08410"
                     /label="G_08410.2"
     mRNA            <1930..>2339
                     /Source="ingenannot"
                     /ID="G_04668.1"
                     /transcript_source="mRNA:mRNA:chr_3g0057161"
                     /source="eugene"
                     /ev_tr="SCA3419A49.3182.1"
                     /aed_ev_tr="0.0270"
                     /ev_tr_penalty="no"
                     /ev_pr="match.205121"
                     /aed_ev_pr="0.0002"
                     /ev_lg="PB.3354.1"
                     /aed_ev_lg="0.0000"
                     /ev_lg_penalty="no"
     CDS             <1930..>2339
                     /codon_start=1
                     /Source="ingenannot"
                     /ID="cds:G_04668.1"
                     /source="ingenannot"
     exon            <1930..>2339
                     /Source="ingenannot"
                     /ID="exon:G_04668.1.4"
                     /source="ingenannot"
     gene            <1930..>2339
                     /Source="ingenannot"
                     /ID="G_04668"
                     /source="ingenannot"
     exon            <1930..>2339
                     /Source="ingenannot"
                     /ID="exon:G_06030.1.4"
                     /source="ingenannot"
     gene            <1930..>2339
                     /Source="ingenannot"
                     /ID="G_06030"
                     /source="ingenannot"
     CDS             <1930..>2339
                     /codon_start=1
                     /Source="ingenannot"
                     /ID="cds:G_06030.1"
                     /source="ingenannot"
     mRNA            <1930..>2339
                     /Source="ingenannot"
                     /ID="G_06030.1"
                     /transcript_source="mRNA:mRNA:chr_3g0057161"
                     /source="eugene"
                     /ev_tr="SCA3419A49.3182.1"
                     /aed_ev_tr="0.0270"
                     /ev_tr_penalty="no"
                     /ev_pr="match.205121"
                     /aed_ev_pr="0.0002"
                     /ev_lg="PB.3354.1"
                     /aed_ev_lg="0.0000"
                     /ev_lg_penalty="no"
     promoter        1982..2339
                     /note="prom TrpC"
                     /modified_by="u103411"
                     /label="pTrpC"
     CDS             2340..3365
                     /note="HygR"
     misc_feature    3366..4540
                     /created_by="s1005007"
                     /label="Flanking_region"
     gene            <3366..>4540
                     /Source="JGI"
                     /ID="gene:Mycgr3G101477"
                     /biotype="protein_coding"
                     /description="Putative siderophore-dependent iron
                     transporter [Source:UniProtKB/TrEMBL;Acc:F9XLS7]"
                     /gene_id="Mycgr3G101477"
                     /logic_name="jgi_mycgr"
     mRNA            <3366..>4540
                     /Source="JGI"
                     /ID="transcript:Mycgr3T101477"
                     /biotype="protein_coding"
                     /transcript_id="Mycgr3T101477"
     exon            complement(3463..4392)
                     /Source="ingenannot"
                     /ID="G_10878_exon001"
                     /source="ingenannot"
     gene            complement(3463..>4540)
                     /Source="ingenannot"
                     /ID="G_10878"
                     /source="ingenannot"
                     /Dbxref="Coils:Coil,Gene3D:G3DSA:1.20.58.340,InterPro:-,In
                     terPro:IPR002523,MobiDBLite:mobidb-lite,Pfam:PF01544,Phobi
                     us:CYTOPLASMIC_DOMAIN,Phobius:NON_CYTOPLASMIC_DOMAIN,Phobi
                     us:TRANSMEMBRANE,SUPERFAMILY:SSF144083"
                     /Ontology_term="GO:0016020,GO:0030001,GO:0046873,GO:005508
                     5"
                     /label="G_10878"
     mRNA            complement(3463..>4540)
                     /Source="ingenannot"
                     /ID="G_10878.1"
                     /transcript_source="G_10799.1"
                     /source="select"
                     /ev_tr="SCA3419A36.7031.1"
                     /aed_ev_tr="0.2420"
                     /ev_tr_penalty="no"
                     /ev_pr="None"
                     /aed_ev_pr="1.0000"
                     /ev_lg="PB.7557.1"
                     /aed_ev_lg="0.2340"
                     /ev_lg_penalty="no"
                     /utr_refine_evidence="PB.7557.1"
                     /product="unnamed protein product"
                     /Dbxref="Coils:Coil,Gene3D:G3DSA:1.20.58.340,InterPro:-,In
                     terPro:IPR002523,MobiDBLite:mobidb-lite,Pfam:PF01544,Phobi
                     us:CYTOPLASMIC_DOMAIN,Phobius:NON_CYTOPLASMIC_DOMAIN,Phobi
                     us:TRANSMEMBRANE,SUPERFAMILY:SSF144083"
                     /Ontology_term="GO:0016020,GO:0030001,GO:0046873,GO:005508
                     5"
                     /label="G_10878.1"
     3'UTR           complement(3463..4075)
                     /Source="ingenannot"
                     /ID="3'UTR_G_10878.1_001"
                     /source="ingenannot"
     exon            order(complement(4453..>4540),complement(3463..4392))
                     /Source="ingenannot"
                     /gene_id="G_10878"
                     /label="G_10878.1"
     transcript      complement(3463..>4540)
                     /Source="ingenannot"
                     /gene_id="G_10878"
                     /label="G_10878.1"
     mRNA            complement(3787..>4540)
                     /ID="evm.model.chr_10.422"
                     /label="EVM prediction chr_10.422"
     exon            complement(3787..3927)
                     /ID="evm.model.chr_10.422.exon5"
     gene            complement(3787..>4540)
                     /ID="evm.TU.chr_10.422"
                     /label="EVM prediction chr_10.422"
     CDS             join(complement(4453..>4540),complement(4200..4392),
                     complement(3989..4058),complement(3787..3927))
                     /codon_start=1
                     /ID="cds.evm.model.chr_10.422"
     gene            complement(3787..>4540)
                     /ID="Zt09_TU_10_00422"
                     /label="Zt09_10_00422"
     CDS             join(complement(4453..>4540),complement(4200..4392),
                     complement(3989..4058),complement(3787..3927))
                     /codon_start=1
                     /ID="cds_Zt09_model_10_00422"
     exon            complement(3787..3927)
                     /ID="Zt09_model_10_00422_exon5"
     mRNA            complement(3787..>4540)
                     /ID="Zt09_model_10_00422"
                     /label="Zt09_10_00422"
     exon            complement(3989..4058)
                     /ID="evm.model.chr_10.422.exon4"
     exon            complement(3989..4058)
                     /ID="Zt09_model_10_00422_exon4"
     CDS             join(complement(4453..>4540),complement(4076..4392))
                     /codon_start=1
                     /Source="ingenannot"
                     /ID="cds:G_10878.1"
                     /source="ingenannot"
     CDS             join(complement(4453..>4540),complement(4076..4392))
                     /codon_start=3
                     /Source="ingenannot"
                     /gene_id="G_10878"
                     /label="G_10878.1"
     exon            complement(4200..4392)
                     /ID="evm.model.chr_10.422.exon3"
     exon            complement(4200..4392)
                     /ID="Zt09_model_10_00422_exon3"
     exon            complement(4453..>4540)
                     /ID="evm.model.chr_10.422.exon2"
     exon            complement(4453..>4540)
                     /Source="ingenannot"
                     /ID="G_10878_exon002"
                     /source="ingenannot"
     exon            complement(4453..>4540)
                     /ID="Zt09_model_10_00422_exon2"
     insertion       complement(4715..4844)
                     /Description="Left Border Region #2"
                     /gene="LB region-2"
                     /product="LB region"
                     /label="bNLB-03"
     insertion       complement(4750..4774)
                     /Description="Left Border"
                     /gene="LB"
                     /product="Left Border"
                     /label="bNLB-01-01"
     CDS             5124..5912
                     /Description="streptomycin adenylyltransferase; from Tn7
                     (aadA)"
                     /gene="Spec"
                     /label="cSpec-03"
     CDS             6212..6937
                     /Description="virG (putative) from pAD1289"
                     /gene="virG"
                     /product="virG (putative) from pAD1289"
                     /label="cVirG-01"
     CDS             6967..8040
                     /Description="pVS1 replication protein"
                     /gene="RepA"
                     /product="pVS1 replication protein"
                     /label="cRepA-01"
     rep_origin      8083..8487
                     /Description="[rep_origin] VS1 ori"
                     /gene="VS1 ORI"
                     /product="[rep_origin] VS1 ori"
                     /label="oVS1-02"
ORIGIN      
        1 ggcggtaata cggttatcca cagaatcagg ggataacgca ggaaagaaca tgtgagcaaa
       61 aggccagcaa aaggccagga accgtaaaaa ggccgcgttg ctggcgtttt tccataggct
      121 ccgcccccct gacgagcatc acaaaaatcg acgctcaagt cagaggtggc gaaacccgac
      181 aggactataa agataccagg cgtttccccc tggaagctcc ctcgtgcgct ctcctgttcc
      241 gaccctgccg cttaccggat acctgtccgc ctttctccct tcgggaagcg tggcgctttc
      301 tcatagctca cgctgtaggt atctcagttc ggtgtaggtc gttcgctcca agctgggctg
      361 tgtgcacgaa ccccccgttc agcccgaccg ctgcgcctta tccggtaact atcgtcttga
      421 gtccaacccg gtaagacacg acttatcgcc actggcagca gccactggta acaggattag
      481 cagagcgagg tatgtaggcg gtgctacaga gttcttgaag tggtggccta actacggcta
      541 cactagaaga acagtatttg gtatctgcgc tctgctgaag ccagttacct tcggaaaaag
      601 agttggtagc tcttgatccg gcaaacaaac caccgctggt agcggtggtt tttttgtttg
      661 caagcagcag attacgcgca gaaaaaaagg atctcaagaa gatcctttga tcttttctac
      721 ggggtctgac gctcagtgga acgaaaactc acgttaaggg attttggtca tgagattatc
      781 aaaaaggatc ttcacctaga tccttttgat ccggaattaa ttcctgtggt tggcatgcac
      841 atacaaatgg acgaacggat aaaccttttc acgccctttt aaatatccga ttattctaat
      901 aaacgctctt ttctcttagg tttacccgcc aatatatcct gtcaaacact gatagtttaa
      961 actgaaggcg ggaaacgaca atctgatcat gagcggagaa ttaagggagt cacgttatga
     1021 cccccgccga tgacgcggga caagccgttt tacgtttgga actgacagaa ccgcaacgct
     1081 gcaggaattg gccgcagcgg ccatttaaat caattgggcg cgccgaattc gcggtaaggt
     1141 aagcggtaag gtcgcgggta aggtcgcggg taaagtaata gggtccttaa aactctcgat
     1201 tcttaataat gctgttaaga tgttagcatt cctataaggt taatcgtaat gttagggata
     1261 acatacctat taactaccta taggggtagg tagtaaggta gatagtaaga cagtagaagg
     1321 aacggtagaa gaaggtaaga gcgaacttct cgaatccgcg ctagtagtct tagcatgcta
     1381 tagaatacgt actagtttaa tatattcgca gtaaatccca gcgcctaacc ttatcgataa
     1441 ccttaaggga tcgattttcc agctaccccg tagagctcgg cttacagttc cgcttccggc
     1501 atataagttc cgcttttagc atgtaagccg aagtttagcg ctgtgagccg agagattagc
     1561 gctgtgaggt cagcagggcc ctgcgagctc cccatgccgg atccctgcga tgccggagaa
     1621 caaagagatc ttctggacaa gcgttcgaga gctctccatg gaacgacctg ggaactggca
     1681 gagctcgacc gacttcggga tggtcttgat ccagcgctac cgagccatag cgtgggttac
     1741 gggctggccg acgtgaagcc gatgagtgaa ttggtagcga aagagtgggt tttccggacc
     1801 ctgggtgagc gaaaagcttc caatttctcg cacatcggca aaaggaaaga aaagccacgt
     1861 ccagacagag tttgggccgt gcgtctcgct agtgcaccgt ccttatctga tttcctcatc
     1921 ctgtgatctg ttgataatgg gaattgatta ttgcacggga attgcatgct ctcacgtcga
     1981 ctgatattga aggagcattt tttgggcttg gctggagcta gtggaggtca acaatgaatg
     2041 cctattttgg tttagtcgtc caggcggtga gcacaaaatt tgtgtcgttt gacaagatgg
     2101 ttcatttagg caactggtca gatcagcccc acttgtagca gtagcggcgg cgctcgaagt
     2161 gtgactctta ttagcagaca ggaacgagga cattattatc atctgctgct tggtgcacga
     2221 taacttggtg cgtttgtcaa gcaaggtaag tggacgaccc ggtcatacct tcttaagttc
     2281 gcccttcctc cctttatttc agattcaatc tgacttacct attctaccca agcatccaaa
     2341 tgaaaaagcc tgaactcacc gcgacgtctg tcgagaagtt tctgatcgaa aagttcgaca
     2401 gcgtctccga cctgatgcag ctctcggagg gcgaagaatc tcgtgctttc agcttcgatg
     2461 taggagggcg tggatatgtc ctgcgggtaa atagctgcgc cgatggtttc tacaaagatc
     2521 gttatgttta tcggcacttt gcatcggccg cgctcccgat tccggaagtg cttgacattg
     2581 gggagttcag cgagagcctg acctattgca tctcccgccg tgcacagggt gtcacgttgc
     2641 aagacctgcc tgaaaccgaa ctgcccgctg ttctccagcc ggtcgcggag gccatggatg
     2701 cgatcgctgc ggccgatctt agccagacga gcgggttcgg cccattcgga ccgcaaggaa
     2761 tcggtcaata cactacatgg cgtgatttca tatgcgcgat tgctgatccc catgtgtatc
     2821 actggcaaac tgtgatggac gacaccgtca gtgcgtccgt cgcgcaggct ctcgatgagc
     2881 tgatgctttg ggccgaggac tgccccgaag tccggcacct cgtgcatgcg gatttcggct
     2941 ccaacaatgt cctgacggac aatggccgca taacagcggt cattgactgg agcgaggcga
     3001 tgttcgggga ttcccaatac gaggtcgcca acatcctctt ctggaggccg tggttggctt
     3061 gtatggagca gcagacgcgc tacttcgagc ggaggcatcc ggagcttgca ggatcgccgc
     3121 gcctccgggc gtatatgctc cgcattggtc ttgaccaact ctatcagagc ttggttgacg
     3181 gcaatttcga tgatgcagct tgggcgcagg gtcgatgcga cgcaatcgtc cgatccggag
     3241 ccgggactgt cgggcgtaca caaatcgccc gcagaagcgc ggccgtctgg accgatggct
     3301 gtgtagaagt actcgccgat agtggaaacc gacgccccag cactcgtccg agggcaaagg
     3361 aatagcatga ccgtgaagag gacgttgtct ttgagtggta tgcggtgtga cagcatgtgt
     3421 tacagcagag tgtcactgta atgttcgact ggaagcgtgc tttgtccgac gaatagtgcc
     3481 caatgttcgt aatcacattc cgagaatggg tgtgagctgc acagctattg tttcccacac
     3541 acagtaaggt gaatcgtatg tttgcatcct ctattccgac caggcccttc cgcagccggg
     3601 ctttgtcggt ttcctgactg acaaagacct gttccgttcc gttgccaaag agcacctact
     3661 cgaacgtgcg gtctggtgcg actcttgcaa aatccccctc tgatcaatgg tatggtcctt
     3721 ccagtgctcg acgacgcttt acgatgaagc ggatatgcca tcgggctcag agcctggaat
     3781 ggcagtctaa acctgttccc gaacacgcat gaatgaggag gtcatgatgg tgttcagcac
     3841 atcgatgaag ttgatgttgt cgcccacaaa cgcaagacct cggacctcga tctcaagaat
     3901 ctgcagcttg ggtttggcat cgttggcctg gcgctggagt gtcaagatgg catcttggat
     3961 acgtcttgcg ttcgcgcttc ttatccactt gcgctgccgc aagagcaggg tctctggaag
     4021 tcgagcctcg agacagcggc ttggatttgc tttttgatct acagtgttca gctagtcact
     4081 ccttcttggc cggatgttct tggatgggat tggatggatc cttcgctgag ctcgtccgca
     4141 aggccgcgat gccgctctga acctggaata gtgatgagat ggacgtgcga gagctataca
     4201 acgagaatat tgatgccatc tcgtcttgat cgtctaagtc ttgatctttt tgctgctctg
     4261 gtcgcttgtc ccgcctgctg atcaacaaga tgtatgtgat gaagattccc gaagggatca
     4321 acaacaggac tgctacgaca atggcccacc agaagcgcgg ggtgccgtcg ttgatctctg
     4381 tgatgttcat gcctaagaag gggtagatgg tcagcgggaa ctcgtccaag agtgacgtgg
     4441 tatcatgctt accaaagata cccgtcgcca gggtgagcgg cagatagatg gccgccagaa
     4501 gtgtcagctg cgtcgaacgc tcgccgttct tgatgccaat ggtacccggg gatcctctag
     4561 agtcgaccat ggtgatcact gcaggcatgc aagcttcgta cgttaattaa ttcgaatccg
     4621 gagcggccgc acgcgtgggc ccgtttaaac ctcgagagat ctgctagccc tgcaggaaat
     4681 ttaccggtgc ccgggcggcc agcatggccg tatccgcaat gtgttattaa gttgtctaag
     4741 cgtcaatttg tttacaccac aatatatcct gccaccagcc agccaacagc tccccgaccg
     4801 gcagctcggc acaaaatcac cactcgatac aggcagccca tcagaattaa ttctcatgtt
     4861 tgacagctta tcatcgactg cacggtgcac caatgcttct ggcgtcaggc agccatcgga
     4921 agctgtggta tggctgtgca ggtcgtaaat cactgcataa ttcgtgtcgc tcaaggcgca
     4981 ctcccgttct ggataatgtt ttttgcgccg acatcataac ggttctggca aatattctga
     5041 aatgagctgt tgacaattaa tcatccggct cgtataatgt gtggaattgt gagcggataa
     5101 caatttcaca caggaaacag accatgaggg aagcgttgat cgccgaagta tcgactcaac
     5161 tatcagaggt agttggcgtc atcgagcgcc atctcgaacc gacgttgctg gccgtacatt
     5221 tgtacggctc cgcagtggat ggcggcctga agccacacag tgatattgat ttgctggtta
     5281 cggtgaccgt aaggcttgat gaaacaacgc ggcgagcttt gatcaacgac cttttggaaa
     5341 cttcggcttc ccctggagag agcgagattc tccgcgctgt agaagtcacc attgttgtgc
     5401 acgacgacat cattccgtgg cgttatccag ctaagcgcga actgcaattt ggagaatggc
     5461 agcgcaatga cattcttgca ggtatcttcg agccagccac gatcgacatt gatctggcta
     5521 tcttgctgac aaaagcaaga gaacatagcg ttgccttggt aggtccagcg gcggaggaac
     5581 tctttgatcc ggttcctgaa caggatctat ttgaggcgct aaatgaaacc ttaacgctat
     5641 ggaactcgcc gcccgactgg gctggcgatg agcgaaatgt agtgcttacg ttgtcccgca
     5701 tttggtacag cgcagtaacc ggcaaaatcg cgccgaagga tgtcgctgcc gactgggcaa
     5761 tggagcgcct gccggcccag tatcagcccg tcatacttga agctaggcag gcttatcttg
     5821 gacaagaaga tcgcttggcc tcgcgcgcag atcagttgga agaatttgtt cactacgtga
     5881 aaggcgagat caccaaagta gtcggcaaat aaagctctag tggatctccg tacccgggga
     5941 tctggctcgc ggcggacgca cgacgccggg gcgagaccat aggcgatctc ctaaatcaat
     6001 agtagctgta acctcgaagc gtttcacttg taacaacgat tgagaatttt tgtcataaaa
     6061 ttgaaatact tggttcgcat ttttgtcatc cgcggtcagc cgcaattctg acgaactgcc
     6121 catttagctg gagatgattg tacatccttc acgtgaaaat ttctcaagcg ctgtgaacaa
     6181 gggttcagat tttagattga aaggtgagcc gttgaaacac gttcttcttg tcgatgacga
     6241 cgtcgctatg cggcatctta ttattgaata ccttacgatc cacgccttca aagtgaccgc
     6301 ggtagccgac agcacccagt tcacaagagt actctcttcc gcgacggtcg atgtcgtggt
     6361 tgttgatcta gatttaggtc gtgaagatgg gctcgagatc gttcgtaatc tggcggcaaa
     6421 gtctgatatt ccaatcataa ttatcagtgg cgaccgcctt gaggagacgg ataaagttgt
     6481 tgcactcgag ctaggagcaa gtgattttat cgctaagccg ttcagtatca gagagtttct
     6541 agcacgcatt cgggttgcct tgcgcgtgcg ccccaacgtt gtccgctcca aagaccgacg
     6601 gtctttttgt tttactgact ggacacttaa tctcaggcaa cgtcgcttga tgtccgaagc
     6661 tggcggtgag gtgaaactta cggcaggtga gttcaatctt ctcctcgcgt ttttagagaa
     6721 accccgcgac gttctatcgc gcgagcaact tctcattgcc agtcgagtac gcgacgagga
     6781 ggtttatgac aggagtatag atgttctcat tttgaggctg cgccgcaaac ttgaggcaga
     6841 tccgtcaagc cctcaactga taaaaacagc aagaggtgcc ggttatttct ttgacgcgga
     6901 cgtgcaggtt tcgcacgggg ggacgatggc agcctgagcc aattcccaga tccccgagga
     6961 atcggcgtga gcggtcgcaa accatccggc ccggtacaaa tcggcgcggc gctgggtgat
     7021 gacctggtgg agaagttgaa ggccgcgcag gccgcccagc ggcaacgcat cgaggcagaa
     7081 gcacgccccg gtgaatcgtg gcaagcggcc gctgatcgaa tccgcaaaga atcccggcaa
     7141 ccgccggcag ccggtgcgcc gtcgattagg aagccgccca agggcgacga gcaaccagat
     7201 tttttcgttc cgatgctcta tgacgtgggc acccgcgata gtcgcagcat catggacgtg
     7261 gccgttttcc gtctgtcgaa gcgtgaccga cgagctggcg aggtgatccg ctacgagctt
     7321 ccagacgggc acgtagaggt ttccgcaggg ccggccggca tggccagtgt gtgggattac
     7381 gacctggtac tgatggcggt ttcccatcta accgaatcca tgaaccgata ccgggaaggg
     7441 aagggagaca agcccggccg cgtgttccgt ccacacgttg cggacgtact caagttctgc
     7501 cggcgagccg atggcggaaa gcagaaagac gacctggtag aaacctgcat tcggttaaac
     7561 accacgcacg ttgccatgca gcgtacgaag aaggccaaga acggccgcct ggtgacggta
     7621 tccgagggtg aagccttgat tagccgctac aagatcgtaa agagcgaaac cgggcggccg
     7681 gagtacatcg agatcgagct agctgattgg atgtaccgcg agatcacaga aggcaagaac
     7741 ccggacgtgc tgacggttca ccccgattac tttttgatcg atcccggcat cggccgtttt
     7801 ctctaccgcc tggcacgccg cgccgcaggc aaggcagaag ccagatggtt gttcaagacg
     7861 atctacgaac gcagtggcag cgccggagag ttcaagaagt tctgtttcac cgtgcgcaag
     7921 ctgatcgggt caaatgacct gccggagtac gatttgaagg aggaggcggg gcaggctggc
     7981 ccgatcctag tcatgcgcta ccgcaacctg atcgagggcg aagcatccgc cggttcctaa
     8041 tgtacggagc agatgctagg gcaaattgcc ctagcagggg aaaaaggtcg aaaaggtctc
     8101 tttcctgtgg atagcacgta cattgggaac ccaaagccgt acattgggaa ccggaacccg
     8161 tacattggga acccaaagcc gtacattggg aaccggtcac acatgtaagt gactgatata
     8221 aaagagaaaa aaggcgattt ttccgcctaa aactctttaa aacttattaa aactcttaaa
     8281 acccgcctgg cctgtgcata actgtctggc cagcgcacag ccgaagagct gcaaaaagcg
     8341 cctacccttc ggtcgctgcg ctccctacgc cccgccgctt cgcgtcggcc tatcgcggcc
     8401 gctggccgct caaaaatggc tggcctacgg ccaggcaatc taccagggcg cggacaagcc
     8461 gcgccgtcgc cactcgaccg ccggcgctga ggtctgcctc gtgaagaagg tgttgctgac
     8521 tcataccagg cctgaatcgc cccatcatcc agccagaaag tgagggagcc acggttgatg
     8581 agagctttgt tgtaggtgga ccagttggtg attttgaact tttgctttgc cacggaacgg
     8641 tctgcgttgt cgggaagatg cgtgatctga tccttcaact cagcaaaagt tcgatttatt
     8701 caacaaagcc gccgtcccgt caagtcagcg taatgctctg ccagtgttac aaccaattaa
     8761 ccaattctga ttagaaaaac tcatcgagca tcaaatgaaa ctgcaattta ttcatatcag
     8821 gattatcaat accatatttt tgaaaaagcc gtttctgtaa tgaaggagaa aactcaccga
     8881 ggcagttcca taggatggca agatcctggt atcggtctgc gattccgact cgtccaacat
     8941 caatacaacc tattaatttc ccctcgtcaa aaataaggtt atcaagtgag aaatcaccat
     9001 gagtgacgac tgaatccggt gagaatggca aaagctctgc attaatgaat cggccaacgc
     9061 gcggggagag gcggtttgcg tattgggcgc tcttccgctt cctcgctcac tgactcgctg
     9121 cgctcggtcg ttcggctgcg gcgagcggta tcagctcact caaa
//
