# Supplementary material for: High-throughput discovery of emerging antifungal resistance in crop pathogens
Source: bioRxiv preprint, doi:10.1101/2025.07.18.665620, version 2 (2025-09-27)
Supplement: Supplementary File S1 [file 665620_file04.zip › Hygr_pNOV2114_OE_G07914.1_MFS1.gb]

LOCUS       Hygr_pNOV2114_OE_G07914.1_MFS1        9570 bp    DNA     circular UNA 09-FEB-2023
DEFINITION  VS1 VirG Binary.
ACCESSION   urn.local.s1005007.1c-fvodjd2
VERSION     urn.local.s1005007.1c-fvodjd2
KEYWORDS    .
SOURCE      Unknown (Unknown.)
  ORGANISM  Unknown
            Unclassified.
COMMENT     ##Prefix-START##
            Prefix :: pSYN
            ##Prefix-END##
            ##References-START##
            References :: REFERENCE   1  (bases 1 to 5760) AUTHORS   Self
                          JOURNAL   Unpublished.
            ##References-END##
FEATURES             Location/Qualifiers
     rep_origin      complement(1..807)
                     /Description="ColE1 origin"
                     /gene="ColE1"
                     /product="ColE1Ori"
                     /label="oCOLE-06"
     insertion       complement(823..988)
                     /Description="Right Border Region #2"
                     /gene="RB region-2"
                     /product="RB region"
                     /label="bNRB-03"
     insertion       complement(920..944)
                     /Description="Right Border"
                     /gene="RB"
                     /product="Right Border"
                     /label="bNRB-01-01"
     misc_feature    1152..2158
                     /created_by="s1005007"
                     /modified_by="s1005007"
                     /label="Flanking_region"
     misc_feature    1152..5062
                     /Original_Bases="TCTAGAGTCGACCATGGTGATCACTGCAGGCATGCAAGCTT
                     CGTACGTTAATTAATTCGAATCCGGAGCGGCCGCACGCGTGGGCCCGTTTAAACCTCG
                     AG"
                     /label="TCTAGAGTCGACCATGGTGATCACTGCAGGCATGCAAGCTTCGTACGTTA
                     ATTAATTCGAATCCGGAGCGGCCGCACGCGTGGGCCCGTTTAAACCTCGAG"
                     /note="Geneious type: Editing History Replacement"
     mRNA            <1152..1396
                     /Source="ingenannot"
                     /ID="G_10270.1"
                     /transcript_source="mRNA:mRNA.chr_7.53.1"
                     /source="gmove_rnaseq_no_zymo"
                     /ev_tr="SRR8788926.5413.1"
                     /aed_ev_tr="0.2516"
                     /ev_tr_penalty="no"
                     /ev_pr="None"
                     /aed_ev_pr="1.0000"
                     /ev_lg="None"
                     /aed_ev_lg="1.0000"
                     /ev_lg_penalty="undef"
     gene            <1152..1396
                     /Source="ingenannot"
                     /ID="G_10270"
                     /source="ingenannot"
     chromosome      <1152..>2158
                     /Source="JGI"
                     /ID="chromosome:7"
                     /Alias="ACPE01000008.1"
     mRNA            1617..>2158
                     /Source="ingenannot"
                     /ID="G_07909.1"
                     /transcript_source="mRNA:evm.model.chr_7.12"
                     /source="PASA"
                     /ev_tr="SRR6215483.6073.1"
                     /aed_ev_tr="0.0326"
                     /ev_tr_penalty="no"
                     /ev_pr="match.303832"
                     /aed_ev_pr="0.0009"
                     /ev_lg="PB.5637.1"
                     /aed_ev_lg="0.0030"
                     /ev_lg_penalty="no"
     gene            1617..>2158
                     /Source="ingenannot"
                     /ID="G_07909"
                     /source="ingenannot"
     exon            1617..>2158
                     /Source="ingenannot"
                     /ID="exon:G_07909.1.1"
                     /source="ingenannot"
     mRNA            1617..>2158
                     /Source="ingenannot"
                     /ID="G_10271.1"
                     /transcript_source="mRNA:evm.model.chr_7.12"
                     /source="PASA"
                     /ev_tr="SRR6215483.6073.1"
                     /aed_ev_tr="0.0326"
                     /ev_tr_penalty="no"
                     /ev_pr="match.303832"
                     /aed_ev_pr="0.0009"
                     /ev_lg="PB.5637.1"
                     /aed_ev_lg="0.0030"
                     /ev_lg_penalty="no"
     gene            1617..>2158
                     /Source="ingenannot"
                     /ID="G_10271"
                     /source="ingenannot"
     exon            1617..>2158
                     /Source="ingenannot"
                     /ID="exon:G_10271.1.1"
                     /source="ingenannot"
     mRNA            1738..>2158
                     /Source="ingenannot"
                     /ID="G_07914.1"
                     /transcript_source="G_07856.1"
                     /source="select"
                     /ev_tr="SRR6215483.6073.1"
                     /aed_ev_tr="0.0326"
                     /ev_tr_penalty="no"
                     /ev_pr="match.303832"
                     /aed_ev_pr="0.0009"
                     /ev_lg="PB.5637.2"
                     /aed_ev_lg="0.1533"
                     /ev_lg_penalty="no"
                     /utr_refine_evidence="PB.5637.2"
                     /product="major facilitator superfamily transporter"
                     /Dbxref="CDD:cd17502,Gene3D:G3DSA:1.20.1250.20,Gene3D:G3DS
                     A:1.20.1720.10,InterPro:-,InterPro:IPR011701,InterPro:IPR0
                     20846,InterPro:IPR036259,MobiDBLite:mobidb-lite,PANTHER:PT
                     HR23501,PANTHER:PTHR23501:SF153,PRINTS:PR01036,Pfam:PF0769
                     0,Phobius:CYTOPLASMIC_DOMAIN,Phobius:NON_CYTOPLASMIC_DOMAI
                     N,Phobius:TRANSMEMBRANE,ProSiteProfiles:PS50850,SUPERFAMIL
                     Y:SSF103473"
                     /Ontology_term="GO:0022857,GO:0055085"
                     /label="G_07914.1"
     gene            1738..>2158
                     /Source="ingenannot"
                     /ID="G_07914"
                     /source="ingenannot"
                     /Dbxref="CDD:cd17502,Gene3D:G3DSA:1.20.1250.20,Gene3D:G3DS
                     A:1.20.1720.10,InterPro:-,InterPro:IPR011701,InterPro:IPR0
                     20846,InterPro:IPR036259,MobiDBLite:mobidb-lite,PANTHER:PT
                     HR23501,PANTHER:PTHR23501:SF153,PRINTS:PR01036,Pfam:PF0769
                     0,Phobius:CYTOPLASMIC_DOMAIN,Phobius:NON_CYTOPLASMIC_DOMAI
                     N,Phobius:TRANSMEMBRANE,ProSiteProfiles:PS50850,SUPERFAMIL
                     Y:SSF103473"
                     /Ontology_term="GO:0022857,GO:0055085"
                     /label="G_07914"
     exon            1738..>2158
                     /Source="ingenannot"
                     /ID="G_07914_exon001"
                     /source="ingenannot"
     5'UTR           1738..2158
                     /Source="ingenannot"
                     /ID="5'UTR_G_07914.1_001"
                     /source="ingenannot"
     mRNA            1993..>2158
                     /Source="JGI"
                     /ID="transcript:Mycgr3T110044"
                     /biotype="protein_coding"
                     /transcript_id="Mycgr3T110044"
     gene            1993..>2158
                     /Source="JGI"
                     /ID="gene:Mycgr3G110044"
                     /biotype="protein_coding"
                     /description="Major facilitator superfamily transporter
                     [Source:UniProtKB/TrEMBL;Acc:A4ZGP3]"
                     /gene_id="Mycgr3G110044"
                     /logic_name="jgi_mycgr"
                     /label="MFS1"
     5'UTR           1993..2158
                     /Source="JGI"
     exon            1993..>2158
                     /Source="JGI"
                     /constitutive=1
                     /ensembl_end_phase=2
                     /ensembl_phase="-1"
                     /exon_id="Mycgr3E110044.1"
                     /rank=1
                     /label="Mycgr3E110044.1"
     terminator      complement(2159..2210)
                     /ApEinfo_revcolor="#9c7d10"
                     /ApEinfo_fwdcolor="#9c7d10"
                     /ApEinfo_graphicformat="arrow_data {{0 1} {} 0} width 10"
                     /label="MoryzaeILV term"
     CDS             complement(2211..3236)
                     /note="HygR"
     promoter        complement(3237..3594)
                     /note="prom TrpC"
                     /modified_by="u103411"
                     /label="pTrpC"
     misc_feature    3595..3998
                     /vntifkey=21
                     /note="ptetO"
     promoter        3601..3885
                     /vntifkey=29
                     /note="tetO binding sites"
                     /label="tetO"
     promoter        3886..3993
                     /vntifkey=29
                     /note="mfaI basal promoter"
                     /label="mfaI\prom"
     misc_feature    4003..5062
                     /created_by="s1005007"
                     /label="Flanking_region"
     mRNA            <4003..>5062
                     /Source="ingenannot"
                     /ID="G_07909.1"
                     /transcript_source="mRNA:evm.model.chr_7.12"
                     /source="PASA"
                     /ev_tr="SRR6215483.6073.1"
                     /aed_ev_tr="0.0326"
                     /ev_tr_penalty="no"
                     /ev_pr="match.303832"
                     /aed_ev_pr="0.0009"
                     /ev_lg="PB.5637.1"
                     /aed_ev_lg="0.0030"
                     /ev_lg_penalty="no"
     gene            <4003..>5062
                     /Source="ingenannot"
                     /ID="G_07909"
                     /source="ingenannot"
     exon            <4003..4346
                     /Source="ingenannot"
                     /ID="exon:G_07909.1.1"
                     /source="ingenannot"
     CDS             join(4003..4346,4405..4472,4543..4812,4868..4895,
                     4952..>5062)
                     /Source="ingenannot"
                     /codon_start=1
                     /ID="cds:G_07909.1"
                     /source="ingenannot"
     mRNA            <4003..>5062
                     /Source="ingenannot"
                     /ID="G_10271.1"
                     /transcript_source="mRNA:evm.model.chr_7.12"
                     /source="PASA"
                     /ev_tr="SRR6215483.6073.1"
                     /aed_ev_tr="0.0326"
                     /ev_tr_penalty="no"
                     /ev_pr="match.303832"
                     /aed_ev_pr="0.0009"
                     /ev_lg="PB.5637.1"
                     /aed_ev_lg="0.0030"
                     /ev_lg_penalty="no"
     gene            <4003..>5062
                     /Source="ingenannot"
                     /ID="G_10271"
                     /source="ingenannot"
     exon            <4003..4346
                     /Source="ingenannot"
                     /ID="exon:G_10271.1.1"
                     /source="ingenannot"
     CDS             join(4003..4346,4405..4472,4543..4812,4868..4895,
                     4952..>5062)
                     /Source="ingenannot"
                     /codon_start=1
                     /ID="cds:G_10271.1"
                     /source="ingenannot"
     mRNA            <4003..>5062
                     /Source="JGI"
                     /ID="transcript:Mycgr3T110044"
                     /biotype="protein_coding"
                     /transcript_id="Mycgr3T110044"
     chromosome      <4003..>5062
                     /Source="JGI"
                     /ID="chromosome:7"
                     /Alias="ACPE01000008.1"
     CDS             join(4003..4346,4405..4472,4543..4812,4868..4895,
                     4952..>5062)
                     /Source="JGI"
                     /codon_start=1
                     /ID="CDS:Mycgr3P110044"
                     /protein_id="Mycgr3P110044"
     gene            <4003..>5062
                     /Source="JGI"
                     /ID="gene:Mycgr3G110044"
                     /biotype="protein_coding"
                     /description="Major facilitator superfamily transporter
                     [Source:UniProtKB/TrEMBL;Acc:A4ZGP3]"
                     /gene_id="Mycgr3G110044"
                     /logic_name="jgi_mycgr"
                     /label="MFS1"
     exon            <4003..4346
                     /Source="JGI"
                     /constitutive=1
                     /ensembl_end_phase=2
                     /ensembl_phase="-1"
                     /exon_id="Mycgr3E110044.1"
                     /rank=1
                     /label="Mycgr3E110044.1"
     mRNA            <4003..>5062
                     /Source="ingenannot"
                     /ID="G_07914.1"
                     /transcript_source="G_07856.1"
                     /source="select"
                     /ev_tr="SRR6215483.6073.1"
                     /aed_ev_tr="0.0326"
                     /ev_tr_penalty="no"
                     /ev_pr="match.303832"
                     /aed_ev_pr="0.0009"
                     /ev_lg="PB.5637.2"
                     /aed_ev_lg="0.1533"
                     /ev_lg_penalty="no"
                     /utr_refine_evidence="PB.5637.2"
                     /product="major facilitator superfamily transporter"
                     /Dbxref="CDD:cd17502,Gene3D:G3DSA:1.20.1250.20,Gene3D:G3DS
                     A:1.20.1720.10,InterPro:-,InterPro:IPR011701,InterPro:IPR0
                     20846,InterPro:IPR036259,MobiDBLite:mobidb-lite,PANTHER:PT
                     HR23501,PANTHER:PTHR23501:SF153,PRINTS:PR01036,Pfam:PF0769
                     0,Phobius:CYTOPLASMIC_DOMAIN,Phobius:NON_CYTOPLASMIC_DOMAI
                     N,Phobius:TRANSMEMBRANE,ProSiteProfiles:PS50850,SUPERFAMIL
                     Y:SSF103473"
                     /Ontology_term="GO:0022857,GO:0055085"
                     /label="G_07914.1"
     CDS             join(4003..4346,4405..4472,4543..4812,4868..4895,
                     4952..>5062)
                     /Source="ingenannot"
                     /codon_start=1
                     /ID="cds:G_07914.1"
                     /source="ingenannot"
     gene            <4003..>5062
                     /Source="ingenannot"
                     /ID="G_07914"
                     /source="ingenannot"
                     /Dbxref="CDD:cd17502,Gene3D:G3DSA:1.20.1250.20,Gene3D:G3DS
                     A:1.20.1720.10,InterPro:-,InterPro:IPR011701,InterPro:IPR0
                     20846,InterPro:IPR036259,MobiDBLite:mobidb-lite,PANTHER:PT
                     HR23501,PANTHER:PTHR23501:SF153,PRINTS:PR01036,Pfam:PF0769
                     0,Phobius:CYTOPLASMIC_DOMAIN,Phobius:NON_CYTOPLASMIC_DOMAI
                     N,Phobius:TRANSMEMBRANE,ProSiteProfiles:PS50850,SUPERFAMIL
                     Y:SSF103473"
                     /Ontology_term="GO:0022857,GO:0055085"
                     /label="G_07914"
     exon            <4003..4346
                     /Source="ingenannot"
                     /ID="G_07914_exon001"
                     /source="ingenannot"
     gene            4003..>5062
                     /ID="evm.TU.chr_7.12"
                     /label="EVM prediction chr_7.12"
     CDS             join(4003..4346,4405..4472,4543..4812,4868..4895,
                     4952..>5062)
                     /codon_start=1
                     /ID="cds.evm.model.chr_7.12"
     mRNA            4003..>5062
                     /ID="evm.model.chr_7.12"
                     /label="EVM prediction chr_7.12"
     exon            4003..4346
                     /ID="evm.model.chr_7.12.exon1"
     gene            4003..>5062
                     /ID="Zt09_TU_7_00012"
                     /label="Zt09_7_00012"
     CDS             join(4003..4346,4405..4472,4543..4812,4868..4895,
                     4952..>5062)
                     /codon_start=1
                     /ID="cds_Zt09_model_7_00012"
     exon            4003..4346
                     /ID="Zt09_model_7_00012_exon1"
     mRNA            4003..>5062
                     /ID="Zt09_model_7_00012"
                     /label="Zt09_7_00012"
     exon            4405..4472
                     /Source="ingenannot"
                     /ID="exon:G_07909.1.2"
                     /source="ingenannot"
     exon            4405..4472
                     /Source="ingenannot"
                     /ID="exon:G_10271.1.2"
                     /source="ingenannot"
     exon            4405..4472
                     /Source="JGI"
                     /constitutive=1
                     /ensembl_end_phase=1
                     /ensembl_phase=2
                     /exon_id="Mycgr3E110044.2"
                     /rank=2
                     /label="Mycgr3E110044.2"
     exon            4405..4472
                     /Source="ingenannot"
                     /ID="G_07914_exon002"
                     /source="ingenannot"
     exon            4405..4472
                     /ID="evm.model.chr_7.12.exon2"
     exon            4405..4472
                     /ID="Zt09_model_7_00012_exon2"
     exon            4543..4812
                     /Source="ingenannot"
                     /ID="exon:G_07909.1.3"
                     /source="ingenannot"
     exon            4543..4812
                     /Source="ingenannot"
                     /ID="exon:G_10271.1.3"
                     /source="ingenannot"
     exon            4543..4812
                     /Source="JGI"
                     /constitutive=1
                     /ensembl_end_phase=1
                     /ensembl_phase=1
                     /exon_id="Mycgr3E110044.3"
                     /rank=3
                     /label="Mycgr3E110044.3"
     exon            4543..4812
                     /Source="ingenannot"
                     /ID="G_07914_exon003"
                     /source="ingenannot"
     exon            4543..4812
                     /ID="evm.model.chr_7.12.exon3"
     exon            4543..4812
                     /ID="Zt09_model_7_00012_exon3"
     exon            4868..4895
                     /Source="ingenannot"
                     /ID="exon:G_07909.1.4"
                     /source="ingenannot"
     exon            4868..4895
                     /Source="ingenannot"
                     /ID="exon:G_10271.1.4"
                     /source="ingenannot"
     exon            4868..4895
                     /Source="JGI"
                     /constitutive=1
                     /ensembl_end_phase=2
                     /ensembl_phase=1
                     /exon_id="Mycgr3E110044.4"
                     /rank=4
                     /label="Mycgr3E110044.4"
     exon            4868..4895
                     /Source="ingenannot"
                     /ID="G_07914_exon004"
                     /source="ingenannot"
     exon            4868..4895
                     /ID="evm.model.chr_7.12.exon4"
     exon            4868..4895
                     /ID="Zt09_model_7_00012_exon4"
     exon            4952..>5062
                     /Source="ingenannot"
                     /ID="exon:G_07909.1.5"
                     /source="ingenannot"
     exon            4952..>5062
                     /Source="ingenannot"
                     /ID="exon:G_10271.1.5"
                     /source="ingenannot"
     exon            4952..>5062
                     /Source="JGI"
                     /constitutive=1
                     /ensembl_end_phase=1
                     /ensembl_phase=2
                     /exon_id="Mycgr3E110044.5"
                     /rank=5
                     /label="Mycgr3E110044.5"
     exon            4952..>5062
                     /Source="ingenannot"
                     /ID="G_07914_exon005"
                     /source="ingenannot"
     exon            4952..>5062
                     /ID="evm.model.chr_7.12.exon5"
     exon            4952..>5062
                     /ID="Zt09_model_7_00012_exon5"
     insertion       complement(5121..5250)
                     /Description="Left Border Region #2"
                     /gene="LB region-2"
                     /product="LB region"
                     /label="bNLB-03"
     insertion       complement(5156..5180)
                     /Description="Left Border"
                     /gene="LB"
                     /product="Left Border"
                     /label="bNLB-01-01"
     CDS             5530..6318
                     /Description="streptomycin adenylyltransferase; from Tn7
                     (aadA)"
                     /gene="Spec"
                     /label="cSpec-03"
     CDS             6618..7343
                     /Description="virG (putative) from pAD1289"
                     /gene="virG"
                     /product="virG (putative) from pAD1289"
                     /label="cVirG-01"
     CDS             7373..8446
                     /Description="pVS1 replication protein"
                     /gene="RepA"
                     /product="pVS1 replication protein"
                     /label="cRepA-01"
     rep_origin      8489..8893
                     /Description="[rep_origin] VS1 ori"
                     /gene="VS1 ORI"
                     /product="[rep_origin] VS1 ori"
                     /label="oVS1-02"
ORIGIN      
        1 ggcggtaata cggttatcca cagaatcagg ggataacgca ggaaagaaca tgtgagcaaa
       61 aggccagcaa aaggccagga accgtaaaaa ggccgcgttg ctggcgtttt tccataggct
      121 ccgcccccct gacgagcatc acaaaaatcg acgctcaagt cagaggtggc gaaacccgac
      181 aggactataa agataccagg cgtttccccc tggaagctcc ctcgtgcgct ctcctgttcc
      241 gaccctgccg cttaccggat acctgtccgc ctttctccct tcgggaagcg tggcgctttc
      301 tcatagctca cgctgtaggt atctcagttc ggtgtaggtc gttcgctcca agctgggctg
      361 tgtgcacgaa ccccccgttc agcccgaccg ctgcgcctta tccggtaact atcgtcttga
      421 gtccaacccg gtaagacacg acttatcgcc actggcagca gccactggta acaggattag
      481 cagagcgagg tatgtaggcg gtgctacaga gttcttgaag tggtggccta actacggcta
      541 cactagaaga acagtatttg gtatctgcgc tctgctgaag ccagttacct tcggaaaaag
      601 agttggtagc tcttgatccg gcaaacaaac caccgctggt agcggtggtt tttttgtttg
      661 caagcagcag attacgcgca gaaaaaaagg atctcaagaa gatcctttga tcttttctac
      721 ggggtctgac gctcagtgga acgaaaactc acgttaaggg attttggtca tgagattatc
      781 aaaaaggatc ttcacctaga tccttttgat ccggaattaa ttcctgtggt tggcatgcac
      841 atacaaatgg acgaacggat aaaccttttc acgccctttt aaatatccga ttattctaat
      901 aaacgctctt ttctcttagg tttacccgcc aatatatcct gtcaaacact gatagtttaa
      961 actgaaggcg ggaaacgaca atctgatcat gagcggagaa ttaagggagt cacgttatga
     1021 cccccgccga tgacgcggga caagccgttt tacgtttgga actgacagaa ccgcaacgct
     1081 gcaggaattg gccgcagcgg ccatttaaat caattgggcg cgccgaattc gagctcggta
     1141 cccggggatc cactgatgag gtatgtacat gggaggtcgc atttcatccg aacaggcgaa
     1201 tagtggccgt agacaatgtt gttggaggga gatgaccctt attacaagtc tccaaccaaa
     1261 ggtggcatcc gatgtagttt gtctccgtcg gcgcaaatat cgggccgtgt ggagttcggt
     1321 gccgacgaga tgttcttgtc gcctttgtct ctttgcgtag cgtgattctt tacacattcc
     1381 actttgggat gaggggaaag agagaagtaa tgtgcccgta aaagatggac gacctcatgg
     1441 aagcctcgtc gtctgtattc tcattattgc cggaatgcat gactgcatca catagacctt
     1501 gtcatcaaca cgtgtggtga cagggagcgg agcgggacga atcgagaaca tgatccctga
     1561 tccgttcccg ttcgatctcg cttattacga gacgagaaaa agacagccac agccgcaagg
     1621 attcggactt gacgactttt cggtggacag gacagattcc ggacggggta ggaatgcgag
     1681 gagagggtaa ggtaggtgaa caccttatac tccgtttctt tcccattcct ctcctccatc
     1741 atcacagtca tcagatccgc acaacaatca ttcgggttcg gttccttccc gtcatactca
     1801 ttgccattgg agctgaaagg tcgaattgct gctgccttgg gtctcgcttc gcttctgtga
     1861 ttcgacttgt tccgccgttg gatctggtgg aacggagata ttcgaccccg gaatccccga
     1921 gtcccgtctg ctcgacaaac agcccgcctt tgcatacaag taaggtatca cctcacttct
     1981 caggtttgta gcattcacca cttcgaccag gtcaggtcag gcccaccccc gtcaaccctc
     2041 caacaaccat acctggtagt tctacccatc caccgacttc gtcatcgacg ataccggcag
     2101 atcgctcata cgagcacgac ttcacctctc atcaccaccc cacaccgcca ccacaaccgt
     2161 cgacgtgaga gcatgcaatt cccgtgcaat aatcaattcc cattatcaac ctattccttt
     2221 gccctcggac gagtgctggg gcgtcggttt ccactatcgg cgagtacttc tacacagcca
     2281 tcggtccaga cggccgcgct tctgcgggcg atttgtgtac gcccgacagt cccggctccg
     2341 gatcggacga ttgcgtcgca tcgaccctgc gcccaagctg catcatcgaa attgccgtca
     2401 accaagctct gatagagttg gtcaagacca atgcggagca tatacgcccg gaggcgcggc
     2461 gatcctgcaa gctccggatg cctccgctcg aagtagcgcg tctgctgctc catacaagcc
     2521 aaccacggcc tccagaagag gatgttggcg acctcgtatt gggaatcccc gaacatcgcc
     2581 tcgctccagt caatgaccgc tgttatgcgg ccattgtccg tcaggacatt gttggagccg
     2641 aaatccgcat gcacgaggtg ccggacttcg gggcagtcct cggcccaaag catcagctca
     2701 tcgagagcct gcgcgacgga cgcactgacg gtgtcgtcca tcacagtttg ccagtgatac
     2761 acatggggat cagcaatcgc gcatatgaaa tcacgccatg tagtgtattg accgattcct
     2821 tgcggtccga atgggccgaa cccgctcgtc tggctaagat cggccgcagc gatcgcatcc
     2881 atggcctccg cgaccggctg gagaacagcg ggcagttcgg tttcaggcag gtcttgcaac
     2941 gtgacaccct gtgcacggcg ggagatgcaa taggtcaggc tctcgctgaa ctccccaatg
     3001 tcaagcactt ccggaatcgg gagcgcggcc gatgcaaagt gccgataaac ataacgatct
     3061 ttgtagaaac catcggcgca gctatttacc cgcaggacat atccacgccc tcctacatcg
     3121 aagctgaaag cacgagattc ttcgccctcc gagagctgca tcaggtcgga gacgctgtcg
     3181 aacttttcga tcagaaactt ctcgacagac gtcgcggtga gttcaggctt tttcatttgg
     3241 atgcttgggt agaataggta agtcagattg aatctgaaat aaagggagga agggcgaact
     3301 taagaaggta tgaccgggtc gtccacttac cttgcttgac aaacgcacca agttatcgtg
     3361 caccaagcag cagatgataa taatgtcctc gttcctgtct gctaataaga gtcacacttc
     3421 gagcgccgcc gctactgcta caagtggggc tgatctgacc agttgcctaa atgaaccatc
     3481 ttgtcaaacg acacaaattt tgtgctcacc gcctggacga ctaaaccaaa ataggcattc
     3541 attgttgacc tccactagct ccagccaagc ccaaaaaatg ctccttcaat atcaggccgc
     3601 gctcggtaca actcccacta gacatatcct actctatcat tgatagagtg acccttccat
     3661 agacatatcc tactctatca ttgatagatt gacccttcca ctaggttcac ttttctctat
     3721 cattgatagg gagtggtaaa caattgatgg acaaaatcta tcaatgatag agagtgcatg
     3781 ttactagtat tgttcttctc tatcattgat agtgactttg cctaatcact tagcaactct
     3841 atcattgata gagttctagt attagcaagg cctttcctca gatcccgatc aatccgacag
     3901 ccaaacctca tccactctca ctttcacact ctaacttata cgatcacttc tcgcccgttc
     3961 ttttgaacat caaatcaact accttacttc tatcaattca ccatgcgctt cttcagcaag
     4021 aagtcgccgg ccgcggtcgt cgactccacc gcaccctcat catcccacca cttggacagc
     4081 gacgccgagc actacaacga aaagcccgaa cccgtcgaag acatcaccac gcccgtgcga
     4141 aactcttccg aagtcaacaa tcccgccgaa gccaaagtcg aagccatcga aaatgaagcc
     4201 ttgtcgagac aattctccaa ggactacccg actggtctga aactcaccct catcactctg
     4261 gcattatgtt tgtccgtgtt gtgtatggcg ttggacaata ccatcatcag cacggctatt
     4321 ccgaggatca cggatcagtt taattcgtat gttcgcattg aagcagcctg cttgctatga
     4381 cttactaaca tccacctcct ccagcatcga cgacgtaggc tggtacggct cctcctacct
     4441 cctcacaacc tgcgcactac agctcttctt cggtcagtcc tctcaagctg catgaggcct
     4501 acggcaaagg tcaaccatcg ctcacacact ctttcacgtc aggcaaactc tacaccttct
     4561 actccatcaa gaccatctac ctcaccgccc tcgtcatctt cgagatcggc tcggcggtat
     4621 gcggtgcagc gcccaactcg atcgcgctca tcatcggccg tgcgattgcc ggtgtcgggt
     4681 ccgcgggtat tttctcgggc gccattctca tcgtcgccaa taccgttccg ctcgagaaac
     4741 gtcccattta caccgggttt attggtggca tgtatggtat tgctagtgtc gttggtcctt
     4801 tgatgggtgg tggtgagtac agtcccagcc tactcttgca gtagcaatcc tactgacacg
     4861 agtttagcat tcaccgacca cgtctcatgg agatggtgag tattgttcca gtattctctt
     4921 gcagcctcgc ccttactaac atgacatgca ggtgcttcta catcaacctc cctctaggcg
     4981 ccatcaccat cgccttcata gtcttcttct accaccccac caaatccgcc gcccaaacca
     5041 tcgccacaac ctggcgctcc aaagatctgc tagccctgca ggaaatttac cggtgcccgg
     5101 gcggccagca tggccgtatc cgcaatgtgt tattaagttg tctaagcgtc aatttgttta
     5161 caccacaata tatcctgcca ccagccagcc aacagctccc cgaccggcag ctcggcacaa
     5221 aatcaccact cgatacaggc agcccatcag aattaattct catgtttgac agcttatcat
     5281 cgactgcacg gtgcaccaat gcttctggcg tcaggcagcc atcggaagct gtggtatggc
     5341 tgtgcaggtc gtaaatcact gcataattcg tgtcgctcaa ggcgcactcc cgttctggat
     5401 aatgtttttt gcgccgacat cataacggtt ctggcaaata ttctgaaatg agctgttgac
     5461 aattaatcat ccggctcgta taatgtgtgg aattgtgagc ggataacaat ttcacacagg
     5521 aaacagacca tgagggaagc gttgatcgcc gaagtatcga ctcaactatc agaggtagtt
     5581 ggcgtcatcg agcgccatct cgaaccgacg ttgctggccg tacatttgta cggctccgca
     5641 gtggatggcg gcctgaagcc acacagtgat attgatttgc tggttacggt gaccgtaagg
     5701 cttgatgaaa caacgcggcg agctttgatc aacgaccttt tggaaacttc ggcttcccct
     5761 ggagagagcg agattctccg cgctgtagaa gtcaccattg ttgtgcacga cgacatcatt
     5821 ccgtggcgtt atccagctaa gcgcgaactg caatttggag aatggcagcg caatgacatt
     5881 cttgcaggta tcttcgagcc agccacgatc gacattgatc tggctatctt gctgacaaaa
     5941 gcaagagaac atagcgttgc cttggtaggt ccagcggcgg aggaactctt tgatccggtt
     6001 cctgaacagg atctatttga ggcgctaaat gaaaccttaa cgctatggaa ctcgccgccc
     6061 gactgggctg gcgatgagcg aaatgtagtg cttacgttgt cccgcatttg gtacagcgca
     6121 gtaaccggca aaatcgcgcc gaaggatgtc gctgccgact gggcaatgga gcgcctgccg
     6181 gcccagtatc agcccgtcat acttgaagct aggcaggctt atcttggaca agaagatcgc
     6241 ttggcctcgc gcgcagatca gttggaagaa tttgttcact acgtgaaagg cgagatcacc
     6301 aaagtagtcg gcaaataaag ctctagtgga tctccgtacc cggggatctg gctcgcggcg
     6361 gacgcacgac gccggggcga gaccataggc gatctcctaa atcaatagta gctgtaacct
     6421 cgaagcgttt cacttgtaac aacgattgag aatttttgtc ataaaattga aatacttggt
     6481 tcgcattttt gtcatccgcg gtcagccgca attctgacga actgcccatt tagctggaga
     6541 tgattgtaca tccttcacgt gaaaatttct caagcgctgt gaacaagggt tcagatttta
     6601 gattgaaagg tgagccgttg aaacacgttc ttcttgtcga tgacgacgtc gctatgcggc
     6661 atcttattat tgaatacctt acgatccacg ccttcaaagt gaccgcggta gccgacagca
     6721 cccagttcac aagagtactc tcttccgcga cggtcgatgt cgtggttgtt gatctagatt
     6781 taggtcgtga agatgggctc gagatcgttc gtaatctggc ggcaaagtct gatattccaa
     6841 tcataattat cagtggcgac cgccttgagg agacggataa agttgttgca ctcgagctag
     6901 gagcaagtga ttttatcgct aagccgttca gtatcagaga gtttctagca cgcattcggg
     6961 ttgccttgcg cgtgcgcccc aacgttgtcc gctccaaaga ccgacggtct ttttgtttta
     7021 ctgactggac acttaatctc aggcaacgtc gcttgatgtc cgaagctggc ggtgaggtga
     7081 aacttacggc aggtgagttc aatcttctcc tcgcgttttt agagaaaccc cgcgacgttc
     7141 tatcgcgcga gcaacttctc attgccagtc gagtacgcga cgaggaggtt tatgacagga
     7201 gtatagatgt tctcattttg aggctgcgcc gcaaacttga ggcagatccg tcaagccctc
     7261 aactgataaa aacagcaaga ggtgccggtt atttctttga cgcggacgtg caggtttcgc
     7321 acggggggac gatggcagcc tgagccaatt cccagatccc cgaggaatcg gcgtgagcgg
     7381 tcgcaaacca tccggcccgg tacaaatcgg cgcggcgctg ggtgatgacc tggtggagaa
     7441 gttgaaggcc gcgcaggccg cccagcggca acgcatcgag gcagaagcac gccccggtga
     7501 atcgtggcaa gcggccgctg atcgaatccg caaagaatcc cggcaaccgc cggcagccgg
     7561 tgcgccgtcg attaggaagc cgcccaaggg cgacgagcaa ccagattttt tcgttccgat
     7621 gctctatgac gtgggcaccc gcgatagtcg cagcatcatg gacgtggccg ttttccgtct
     7681 gtcgaagcgt gaccgacgag ctggcgaggt gatccgctac gagcttccag acgggcacgt
     7741 agaggtttcc gcagggccgg ccggcatggc cagtgtgtgg gattacgacc tggtactgat
     7801 ggcggtttcc catctaaccg aatccatgaa ccgataccgg gaagggaagg gagacaagcc
     7861 cggccgcgtg ttccgtccac acgttgcgga cgtactcaag ttctgccggc gagccgatgg
     7921 cggaaagcag aaagacgacc tggtagaaac ctgcattcgg ttaaacacca cgcacgttgc
     7981 catgcagcgt acgaagaagg ccaagaacgg ccgcctggtg acggtatccg agggtgaagc
     8041 cttgattagc cgctacaaga tcgtaaagag cgaaaccggg cggccggagt acatcgagat
     8101 cgagctagct gattggatgt accgcgagat cacagaaggc aagaacccgg acgtgctgac
     8161 ggttcacccc gattactttt tgatcgatcc cggcatcggc cgttttctct accgcctggc
     8221 acgccgcgcc gcaggcaagg cagaagccag atggttgttc aagacgatct acgaacgcag
     8281 tggcagcgcc ggagagttca agaagttctg tttcaccgtg cgcaagctga tcgggtcaaa
     8341 tgacctgccg gagtacgatt tgaaggagga ggcggggcag gctggcccga tcctagtcat
     8401 gcgctaccgc aacctgatcg agggcgaagc atccgccggt tcctaatgta cggagcagat
     8461 gctagggcaa attgccctag caggggaaaa aggtcgaaaa ggtctctttc ctgtggatag
     8521 cacgtacatt gggaacccaa agccgtacat tgggaaccgg aacccgtaca ttgggaaccc
     8581 aaagccgtac attgggaacc ggtcacacat gtaagtgact gatataaaag agaaaaaagg
     8641 cgatttttcc gcctaaaact ctttaaaact tattaaaact cttaaaaccc gcctggcctg
     8701 tgcataactg tctggccagc gcacagccga agagctgcaa aaagcgccta cccttcggtc
     8761 gctgcgctcc ctacgccccg ccgcttcgcg tcggcctatc gcggccgctg gccgctcaaa
     8821 aatggctggc ctacggccag gcaatctacc agggcgcgga caagccgcgc cgtcgccact
     8881 cgaccgccgg cgctgaggtc tgcctcgtga agaaggtgtt gctgactcat accaggcctg
     8941 aatcgcccca tcatccagcc agaaagtgag ggagccacgg ttgatgagag ctttgttgta
     9001 ggtggaccag ttggtgattt tgaacttttg ctttgccacg gaacggtctg cgttgtcggg
     9061 aagatgcgtg atctgatcct tcaactcagc aaaagttcga tttattcaac aaagccgccg
     9121 tcccgtcaag tcagcgtaat gctctgccag tgttacaacc aattaaccaa ttctgattag
     9181 aaaaactcat cgagcatcaa atgaaactgc aatttattca tatcaggatt atcaatacca
     9241 tatttttgaa aaagccgttt ctgtaatgaa ggagaaaact caccgaggca gttccatagg
     9301 atggcaagat cctggtatcg gtctgcgatt ccgactcgtc caacatcaat acaacctatt
     9361 aatttcccct cgtcaaaaat aaggttatca agtgagaaat caccatgagt gacgactgaa
     9421 tccggtgaga atggcaaaag ctctgcatta atgaatcggc caacgcgcgg ggagaggcgg
     9481 tttgcgtatt gggcgctctt ccgcttcctc gctcactgac tcgctgcgct cggtcgttcg
     9541 gctgcggcga gcggtatcag ctcactcaaa
//
