# Supplementary material for: High-throughput discovery of emerging antifungal resistance in crop pathogens
Source: bioRxiv preprint, doi:10.1101/2025.07.18.665620, version 2 (2025-09-27)
Supplement: Supplementary File S1 [file 665620_file04.zip › Hygr_pNOV2114_OE_G10877_newMfs.gb]

LOCUS       Hygr_pNOV2114_OE_G10877_newMfs        9581 bp    DNA     circular UNA 09-FEB-2023
DEFINITION  VS1 VirG Binary.
ACCESSION   urn.local.s1005007.86-fuuqdty
VERSION     urn.local.s1005007.86-fuuqdty
KEYWORDS    .
SOURCE      Unknown (Unknown.)
  ORGANISM  Unknown
            Unclassified.
COMMENT     ##Prefix-START##
            Prefix :: pSYN
            ##Prefix-END##
            ##References-START##
            References :: REFERENCE   1  (bases 1 to 5760) AUTHORS   Self
                          JOURNAL   Unpublished.
            ##References-END##
FEATURES             Location/Qualifiers
     rep_origin      complement(1..807)
                     /Description="ColE1 origin"
                     /gene="ColE1"
                     /product="ColE1Ori"
                     /label="oCOLE-06"
     insertion       complement(823..988)
                     /Description="Right Border Region #2"
                     /gene="RB region-2"
                     /product="RB region"
                     /label="bNRB-03"
     insertion       complement(920..944)
                     /Description="Right Border"
                     /gene="RB"
                     /product="Right Border"
                     /label="bNRB-01-01"
     misc_feature    1143..2119
                     /created_by="s1005007"
                     /modified_by="s1005007"
                     /label="Flanking"
     misc_feature    1143..5017
                     /Original_Bases="CGGGGATCCTCTAGAGTCGACCATGGTGATCACTGCAGGCA
                     TGCAAGCTTCGTA"
                     /label="CGGGGATCCTCTAGAGTCGACCATGGTGATCACTGCAGGCATGCAAGCTT
                     CGTA"
                     /note="Geneious type: Editing History Replacement"
     chromosome      <1143..>5019
                     /Source="JGI"
                     /ID="chromosome:10"
                     /Alias="ACPE01000011.1"
     mRNA            complement(<1143..1668)
                     /Source="JGI"
                     /ID="transcript:Mycgr3T96335"
                     /biotype="protein_coding"
                     /transcript_id="Mycgr3T96335"
     gene            complement(<1143..1668)
                     /Source="JGI"
                     /ID="gene:Mycgr3G96335"
                     /biotype="protein_coding"
                     /description="Putative uncharacterized protein
                     [Source:UniProtKB/TrEMBL;Acc:F9XLS6]"
                     /gene_id="Mycgr3G96335"
                     /logic_name="jgi_mycgr"
     DNA_transposon  <1143..1656
                     /Source="RRES"
                     /Score="2.4"
                     /ID="NoCat_element8_ZTIPO323_378"
                     /score="2.4"
                     /label="DNA_transposon"
     exon            <1143..1656
                     /Source="RepeatMasker"
                     /family_id="XXX"
                     /gene_id="XXX_Thaki_consensus-1_lowComplexity"
                     /class_id="XXX"
                     /label="XXX_Thaki_consensus-1_lowComplexity-37321"
     CDS             join(complement(1559..1668),complement(1420..1450),
                     complement(1340..1350))
                     /Source="JGI"
                     /ID="CDS:Mycgr3P96335"
                     /protein_id="Mycgr3P96335"
                     /codon_start=1
     exon            complement(1340..1350)
                     /Source="JGI"
                     /constitutive=1
                     /ensembl_end_phase=2
                     /ensembl_phase=0
                     /exon_id="Mycgr3E96335.3"
                     /rank=3
                     /label="Mycgr3E96335.3"
     exon            complement(1420..1450)
                     /Source="JGI"
                     /constitutive=1
                     /ensembl_end_phase=0
                     /ensembl_phase=2
                     /exon_id="Mycgr3E96335.2"
                     /rank=2
                     /label="Mycgr3E96335.2"
     exon            complement(1559..1668)
                     /Source="JGI"
                     /constitutive=1
                     /ensembl_end_phase=2
                     /ensembl_phase=0
                     /exon_id="Mycgr3E96335.1"
                     /rank=1
                     /label="Mycgr3E96335.1"
     5'UTR           2003..2120
                     /Source="ingenannot"
                     /ID="5'UTR_G_10877.1_001"
                     /source="ingenannot"
     gene            2003..>5019
                     /Source="ingenannot"
                     /ID="G_10877"
                     /source="ingenannot"
                     /Dbxref="Gene3D:G3DSA:1.20.1250.20,InterPro:-,InterPro:IPR
                     020846,InterPro:IPR036259,MobiDBLite:mobidb-lite,PANTHER:P
                     THR23501,PANTHER:PTHR23501:SF92,Phobius:CYTOPLASMIC_DOMAIN
                     ,Phobius:NON_CYTOPLASMIC_DOMAIN,Phobius:TRANSMEMBRANE,ProS
                     iteProfiles:PS50850,SUPERFAMILY:SSF103473"
                     /Ontology_term="GO:0022857"
                     /label="G_10877"
     exon            2003..4228
                     /Source="ingenannot"
                     /ID="G_10877_exon001"
                     /source="ingenannot"
     mRNA            2003..>5019
                     /Source="ingenannot"
                     /ID="G_10877.1"
                     /transcript_source="G_10798.1"
                     /source="select"
                     /ev_tr="SCA3419A33.6837.1"
                     /aed_ev_tr="0.0206"
                     /ev_tr_penalty="no"
                     /ev_pr="match.670"
                     /aed_ev_pr="0.0326"
                     /ev_lg="PB.7556.1"
                     /aed_ev_lg="0.0661"
                     /ev_lg_penalty="no"
                     /utr_refine_evidence="PB.7556.1"
                     /product="MFS general substrate transporter"
                     /Dbxref="Gene3D:G3DSA:1.20.1250.20,InterPro:-,InterPro:IPR
                     020846,InterPro:IPR036259,MobiDBLite:mobidb-lite,PANTHER:P
                     THR23501,PANTHER:PTHR23501:SF92,Phobius:CYTOPLASMIC_DOMAIN
                     ,Phobius:NON_CYTOPLASMIC_DOMAIN,Phobius:TRANSMEMBRANE,ProS
                     iteProfiles:PS50850,SUPERFAMILY:SSF103473"
                     /Ontology_term="GO:0022857"
                     /label="G_10877.1"
     transcript      2003..>5019
                     /Source="ingenannot"
                     /gene_id="G_10877"
                     /label="G_10877.1"
     exon            order(2003..4228,4279..4503,4557..>5019)
                     /Source="ingenannot"
                     /gene_id="G_10877"
                     /label="G_10877.1"
     gene            2080..>5019
                     /Source="JGI"
                     /ID="gene:Mycgr3G101477"
                     /biotype="protein_coding"
                     /description="Putative siderophore-dependent iron
                     transporter [Source:UniProtKB/TrEMBL;Acc:F9XLS7]"
                     /gene_id="Mycgr3G101477"
                     /logic_name="jgi_mycgr"
     mRNA            2080..>5019
                     /Source="JGI"
                     /ID="transcript:Mycgr3T101477"
                     /biotype="protein_coding"
                     /transcript_id="Mycgr3T101477"
     5'UTR           2080..2120
                     /Source="JGI"
     exon            2080..4228
                     /Source="JGI"
                     /constitutive=1
                     /ensembl_end_phase=0
                     /ensembl_phase="-1"
                     /exon_id="Mycgr3E101477.1"
                     /rank=1
                     /label="Mycgr3E101477.1"
     terminator      complement(2121..2172)
                     /ApEinfo_revcolor="#9c7d10"
                     /ApEinfo_fwdcolor="#9c7d10"
                     /ApEinfo_graphicformat="arrow_data {{0 1} {} 0} width 10"
                     /label="MoryzaeILV term"
     CDS             complement(2173..3198)
                     /note="HygR"
     chromosome      <2173..>3198
                     /Source="JGI"
                     /ID="chromosome:10"
                     /Alias="ACPE01000011.1"
     gene            complement(<2173..>3198)
                     /Source="JGI"
                     /ID="gene:Mycgr3G101477"
                     /biotype="protein_coding"
                     /description="Putative siderophore-dependent iron
                     transporter [Source:UniProtKB/TrEMBL;Acc:F9XLS7]"
                     /gene_id="Mycgr3G101477"
                     /logic_name="jgi_mycgr"
     mRNA            complement(<2173..>3198)
                     /Source="JGI"
                     /ID="transcript:Mycgr3T101477"
                     /biotype="protein_coding"
                     /transcript_id="Mycgr3T101477"
     exon            complement(<2173..>3198)
                     /Source="JGI"
                     /constitutive=1
                     /ensembl_end_phase=0
                     /ensembl_phase="-1"
                     /exon_id="Mycgr3E101477.1"
                     /rank=1
                     /label="Mycgr3E101477.1"
     gene            complement(<2173..>3198)
                     /Source="ingenannot"
                     /ID="G_10877"
                     /source="ingenannot"
                     /Dbxref="Gene3D:G3DSA:1.20.1250.20,InterPro:-,InterPro:IPR
                     020846,InterPro:IPR036259,MobiDBLite:mobidb-lite,PANTHER:P
                     THR23501,PANTHER:PTHR23501:SF92,Phobius:CYTOPLASMIC_DOMAIN
                     ,Phobius:NON_CYTOPLASMIC_DOMAIN,Phobius:TRANSMEMBRANE,ProS
                     iteProfiles:PS50850,SUPERFAMILY:SSF103473"
                     /Ontology_term="GO:0022857"
                     /label="G_10877"
     exon            complement(<2173..>3198)
                     /Source="ingenannot"
                     /ID="G_10877_exon001"
                     /source="ingenannot"
     mRNA            complement(<2173..>3198)
                     /Source="ingenannot"
                     /ID="G_10877.1"
                     /transcript_source="G_10798.1"
                     /source="select"
                     /ev_tr="SCA3419A33.6837.1"
                     /aed_ev_tr="0.0206"
                     /ev_tr_penalty="no"
                     /ev_pr="match.670"
                     /aed_ev_pr="0.0326"
                     /ev_lg="PB.7556.1"
                     /aed_ev_lg="0.0661"
                     /ev_lg_penalty="no"
                     /utr_refine_evidence="PB.7556.1"
                     /product="MFS general substrate transporter"
                     /Dbxref="Gene3D:G3DSA:1.20.1250.20,InterPro:-,InterPro:IPR
                     020846,InterPro:IPR036259,MobiDBLite:mobidb-lite,PANTHER:P
                     THR23501,PANTHER:PTHR23501:SF92,Phobius:CYTOPLASMIC_DOMAIN
                     ,Phobius:NON_CYTOPLASMIC_DOMAIN,Phobius:TRANSMEMBRANE,ProS
                     iteProfiles:PS50850,SUPERFAMILY:SSF103473"
                     /Ontology_term="GO:0022857"
                     /label="G_10877.1"
     transcript      complement(<2173..>3198)
                     /Source="ingenannot"
                     /gene_id="G_10877"
                     /label="G_10877.1"
     exon            complement(<2173..>3198)
                     /Source="ingenannot"
                     /gene_id="G_10877"
                     /label="G_10877.1"
     promoter        complement(3199..3556)
                     /note="prom TrpC"
                     /modified_by="u103411"
                     /label="pTrpC"
     misc_feature    3557..3960
                     /vntifkey=21
                     /note="ptetO"
     promoter        3563..3847
                     /vntifkey=29
                     /note="tetO binding sites"
                     /label="tetO"
     promoter        3848..3955
                     /vntifkey=29
                     /note="mfaI basal promoter"
                     /label="mfaI\prom"
     misc_feature    3965..5019
                     /created_by="s1005007"
                     /label="Flanking"
     mRNA            3965..>5019
                     /ID="evm.model.chr_10.421"
                     /label="EVM prediction chr_10.421"
     exon            3965..4228
                     /ID="evm.model.chr_10.421.exon1"
     gene            3965..>5019
                     /ID="evm.TU.chr_10.421"
                     /label="EVM prediction chr_10.421"
     CDS             join(3965..4228,4279..4503,4557..>5019)
                     /codon_start=1
                     /ID="cds.evm.model.chr_10.421"
     CDS             join(3965..4228,4279..4503,4557..>5019)
                     /Source="JGI"
                     /codon_start=1
                     /ID="CDS:Mycgr3P101477"
                     /protein_id="Mycgr3P101477"
     CDS             join(3965..4228,4279..4503,4557..>5019)
                     /Source="ingenannot"
                     /codon_start=1
                     /ID="cds:G_10877.1"
                     /source="ingenannot"
     gene            3965..>5019
                     /ID="Zt09_TU_10_00421"
                     /label="Zt09_10_00421"
     exon            3965..4228
                     /ID="Zt09_model_10_00421_exon1"
     CDS             join(3965..4228,4279..4503,4557..>5019)
                     /codon_start=1
                     /ID="cds_Zt09_model_10_00421"
     mRNA            3965..>5019
                     /ID="Zt09_model_10_00421"
                     /label="Zt09_10_00421"
     CDS             join(3965..4228,4279..4503,4557..>5019)
                     /Source="ingenannot"
                     /codon_start=1
                     /gene_id="G_10877"
                     /label="G_10877.1"
     exon            4279..4503
                     /ID="evm.model.chr_10.421.exon2"
     exon            4279..4503
                     /Source="JGI"
                     /constitutive=1
                     /ensembl_end_phase=0
                     /ensembl_phase=0
                     /exon_id="Mycgr3E101477.2"
                     /rank=2
                     /label="Mycgr3E101477.2"
     exon            4279..4503
                     /Source="ingenannot"
                     /ID="G_10877_exon002"
                     /source="ingenannot"
     exon            4279..4503
                     /ID="Zt09_model_10_00421_exon2"
     exon            4557..>5019
                     /ID="evm.model.chr_10.421.exon3"
     exon            4557..>5019
                     /Source="JGI"
                     /constitutive=1
                     /ensembl_end_phase=0
                     /ensembl_phase=0
                     /exon_id="Mycgr3E101477.3"
                     /rank=3
                     /label="Mycgr3E101477.3"
     exon            4557..>5019
                     /Source="ingenannot"
                     /ID="G_10877_exon003"
                     /source="ingenannot"
     exon            4557..>5019
                     /ID="Zt09_model_10_00421_exon3"
     insertion       complement(5132..5261)
                     /Description="Left Border Region #2"
                     /gene="LB region-2"
                     /product="LB region"
                     /label="bNLB-03"
     insertion       complement(5167..5191)
                     /Description="Left Border"
                     /gene="LB"
                     /product="Left Border"
                     /label="bNLB-01-01"
     CDS             5541..6329
                     /Description="streptomycin adenylyltransferase; from Tn7
                     (aadA)"
                     /gene="Spec"
                     /label="cSpec-03"
     CDS             6629..7354
                     /Description="virG (putative) from pAD1289"
                     /gene="virG"
                     /product="virG (putative) from pAD1289"
                     /label="cVirG-01"
     CDS             7384..8457
                     /Description="pVS1 replication protein"
                     /gene="RepA"
                     /product="pVS1 replication protein"
                     /label="cRepA-01"
     rep_origin      8500..8904
                     /Description="[rep_origin] VS1 ori"
                     /gene="VS1 ORI"
                     /product="[rep_origin] VS1 ori"
                     /label="oVS1-02"
ORIGIN      
        1 ggcggtaata cggttatcca cagaatcagg ggataacgca ggaaagaaca tgtgagcaaa
       61 aggccagcaa aaggccagga accgtaaaaa ggccgcgttg ctggcgtttt tccataggct
      121 ccgcccccct gacgagcatc acaaaaatcg acgctcaagt cagaggtggc gaaacccgac
      181 aggactataa agataccagg cgtttccccc tggaagctcc ctcgtgcgct ctcctgttcc
      241 gaccctgccg cttaccggat acctgtccgc ctttctccct tcgggaagcg tggcgctttc
      301 tcatagctca cgctgtaggt atctcagttc ggtgtaggtc gttcgctcca agctgggctg
      361 tgtgcacgaa ccccccgttc agcccgaccg ctgcgcctta tccggtaact atcgtcttga
      421 gtccaacccg gtaagacacg acttatcgcc actggcagca gccactggta acaggattag
      481 cagagcgagg tatgtaggcg gtgctacaga gttcttgaag tggtggccta actacggcta
      541 cactagaaga acagtatttg gtatctgcgc tctgctgaag ccagttacct tcggaaaaag
      601 agttggtagc tcttgatccg gcaaacaaac caccgctggt agcggtggtt tttttgtttg
      661 caagcagcag attacgcgca gaaaaaaagg atctcaagaa gatcctttga tcttttctac
      721 ggggtctgac gctcagtgga acgaaaactc acgttaaggg attttggtca tgagattatc
      781 aaaaaggatc ttcacctaga tccttttgat ccggaattaa ttcctgtggt tggcatgcac
      841 atacaaatgg acgaacggat aaaccttttc acgccctttt aaatatccga ttattctaat
      901 aaacgctctt ttctcttagg tttacccgcc aatatatcct gtcaaacact gatagtttaa
      961 actgaaggcg ggaaacgaca atctgatcat gagcggagaa ttaagggagt cacgttatga
     1021 cccccgccga tgacgcggga caagccgttt tacgtttgga actgacagaa ccgcaacgct
     1081 gcaggaattg gccgcagcgg ccatttaaat caattgggcg cgccgaattc gagctcggta
     1141 cctttaagat aacagtctct ctttcgctat cttgttatgt aggaattcgg attagtaagg
     1201 taagcggtaa ggtaagcggt aaggtcgcgg gtaaggtcgc gggtaaagta atagggtcct
     1261 taaaactctc gattcttaat aatgctgtta agatgttagc attcctataa ggttaatcgt
     1321 aatgttaggg ataacatacc tattaactac ctataggggt aggtagtaag gtagatagta
     1381 agacagtaga aggaacggta gaagaaggta agagcgaact tctcgaatcc gcgctagtag
     1441 tcttagcatg ctatagaata cgtactagtt taatatattc gcagtaaatc ccagcgccta
     1501 accttatcga taaccttaag ggatcgattt tccagctacc ccgtagagct cggcttacag
     1561 ttccgcttcc ggcatataag ttccgctttt agcatgtaag ccgaagttta gcgctgtgag
     1621 ccgagagatt agcgctgtga ggtcagcagg gccctgcgag ctccccatgc cggatccctg
     1681 cgatgccgga gaacaaagag atcttctgga caagcgttcg agagctctcc atggaacgac
     1741 ctgggaactg gcagagctcg accgacttcg ggatggtctt gatccagcgc taccgagcca
     1801 tagcgtgggt tacgggctgg ccgacgtgaa gccgatgagt gaattggtag cgaaagagtg
     1861 ggttttccgg accctgggtg agcgaaaagc ttccaatttc tcgcacatcg gcaaaaggaa
     1921 agaaaagcca cgtccagaca gagtttgggc cgtgcgtctc gctagtgcac cgtccttatc
     1981 tgatttcctc atcctgtgat ctgataaaag cagtgatctc cttcaacctc acccttcacc
     2041 gacccttgtg tgtctttcaa tatccctgtt ctaccttgcc ttagttctgc attgtctggc
     2101 ttctcagaca aggactcgct gtcgacgtga gagcatgcaa ttcccgtgca ataatcaatt
     2161 cccattatca acctattcct ttgccctcgg acgagtgctg gggcgtcggt ttccactatc
     2221 ggcgagtact tctacacagc catcggtcca gacggccgcg cttctgcggg cgatttgtgt
     2281 acgcccgaca gtcccggctc cggatcggac gattgcgtcg catcgaccct gcgcccaagc
     2341 tgcatcatcg aaattgccgt caaccaagct ctgatagagt tggtcaagac caatgcggag
     2401 catatacgcc cggaggcgcg gcgatcctgc aagctccgga tgcctccgct cgaagtagcg
     2461 cgtctgctgc tccatacaag ccaaccacgg cctccagaag aggatgttgg cgacctcgta
     2521 ttgggaatcc ccgaacatcg cctcgctcca gtcaatgacc gctgttatgc ggccattgtc
     2581 cgtcaggaca ttgttggagc cgaaatccgc atgcacgagg tgccggactt cggggcagtc
     2641 ctcggcccaa agcatcagct catcgagagc ctgcgcgacg gacgcactga cggtgtcgtc
     2701 catcacagtt tgccagtgat acacatgggg atcagcaatc gcgcatatga aatcacgcca
     2761 tgtagtgtat tgaccgattc cttgcggtcc gaatgggccg aacccgctcg tctggctaag
     2821 atcggccgca gcgatcgcat ccatggcctc cgcgaccggc tggagaacag cgggcagttc
     2881 ggtttcaggc aggtcttgca acgtgacacc ctgtgcacgg cgggagatgc aataggtcag
     2941 gctctcgctg aactccccaa tgtcaagcac ttccggaatc gggagcgcgg ccgatgcaaa
     3001 gtgccgataa acataacgat ctttgtagaa accatcggcg cagctattta cccgcaggac
     3061 atatccacgc cctcctacat cgaagctgaa agcacgagat tcttcgccct ccgagagctg
     3121 catcaggtcg gagacgctgt cgaacttttc gatcagaaac ttctcgacag acgtcgcggt
     3181 gagttcaggc tttttcattt ggatgcttgg gtagaatagg taagtcagat tgaatctgaa
     3241 ataaagggag gaagggcgaa cttaagaagg tatgaccggg tcgtccactt accttgcttg
     3301 acaaacgcac caagttatcg tgcaccaagc agcagatgat aataatgtcc tcgttcctgt
     3361 ctgctaataa gagtcacact tcgagcgccg ccgctactgc tacaagtggg gctgatctga
     3421 ccagttgcct aaatgaacca tcttgtcaaa cgacacaaat tttgtgctca ccgcctggac
     3481 gactaaacca aaataggcat tcattgttga cctccactag ctccagccaa gcccaaaaaa
     3541 tgctccttca atatcaggcc gcgctcggta caactcccac tagacatatc ctactctatc
     3601 attgatagag tgacccttcc atagacatat cctactctat cattgataga ttgacccttc
     3661 cactaggttc acttttctct atcattgata gggagtggta aacaattgat ggacaaaatc
     3721 tatcaatgat agagagtgca tgttactagt attgttcttc tctatcattg atagtgactt
     3781 tgcctaatca cttagcaact ctatcattga tagagttcta gtattagcaa ggcctttcct
     3841 cagatcccga tcaatccgac agccaaacct catccactct cactttcaca ctctaactta
     3901 tacgatcact tctcgcccgt tcttttgaac atcaaatcaa ctaccttact tctatcaatt
     3961 caccatggcc tcccaggaac aatatcacaa gggagccgag gctggtcttg ccgactcgac
     4021 gcactcctcc gatgccaagg gcaatgccac tcctcggtac agctctgacg acgagatcat
     4081 cctcacgggc aagacgagtc ctggtgtgag gcgtgttgag caactctcca agcacattac
     4141 ctttaccgac cgagtgttct tgttcatcac catctttgtg ttggcctatg tctacactct
     4201 ggacaacacg ctgagatata cctaccaggt tcgttcatat tgcttccgga caaaggtctt
     4261 cgactgacac tcgtatagcc atatgccaca gcaagctact cgcaacactc cttgcttgca
     4321 actgtcgctg tcgtgagagg tgttgccgcc gctgcagcac aaccaacggc agccaagatt
     4381 gccgatgtct ttggtcgtgc tgagttgttg atcgttacgg tcgttttcta cctcgtcgga
     4441 tcaatcgtcg agaccttctc caatggcgtt cactcgttcg ccgcgggtgc ggtactcttc
     4501 caagtaggca gctcatccat tcgatacacc acgaacgaca gctaacaaca caacagattg
     4561 gctggacact cgttgtcctc ctcgtcgaga tcatcatcgc cgacattacc tcactccgag
     4621 ctcgtctctt cttctcgtac atccccaatg cgccatacct gatcaacaca tgggttgcgg
     4681 gcaacatcgc caacgccgtc ctcggcgtca cctcctggag atggggaatc ggcatgttcg
     4741 ccatcatctt cccggtcgtc gttgcacccg tcttcctctg cctgtggctt gctcaccgcc
     4801 gtgcgaagcg acacgaagat ctcgccgact accagacacc cttccagatg ctcggcttcc
     4861 ccaagctcat ggtctcgctc ttctggcaac tcgacgtcat ctccatcgtc ctcgtcatgg
     4921 gcgctctcgg ctgtctcctc gtcccgttca ccctcgctgg agacggcgct caagcatgga
     4981 gcgaacctca tatcgttgct ccaatcgtca tcggcttcgt taattaattc gaatccggag
     5041 cggccgcacg cgtgggcccg tttaaacctc gagagatctg ctagccctgc aggaaattta
     5101 ccggtgcccg ggcggccagc atggccgtat ccgcaatgtg ttattaagtt gtctaagcgt
     5161 caatttgttt acaccacaat atatcctgcc accagccagc caacagctcc ccgaccggca
     5221 gctcggcaca aaatcaccac tcgatacagg cagcccatca gaattaattc tcatgtttga
     5281 cagcttatca tcgactgcac ggtgcaccaa tgcttctggc gtcaggcagc catcggaagc
     5341 tgtggtatgg ctgtgcaggt cgtaaatcac tgcataattc gtgtcgctca aggcgcactc
     5401 ccgttctgga taatgttttt tgcgccgaca tcataacggt tctggcaaat attctgaaat
     5461 gagctgttga caattaatca tccggctcgt ataatgtgtg gaattgtgag cggataacaa
     5521 tttcacacag gaaacagacc atgagggaag cgttgatcgc cgaagtatcg actcaactat
     5581 cagaggtagt tggcgtcatc gagcgccatc tcgaaccgac gttgctggcc gtacatttgt
     5641 acggctccgc agtggatggc ggcctgaagc cacacagtga tattgatttg ctggttacgg
     5701 tgaccgtaag gcttgatgaa acaacgcggc gagctttgat caacgacctt ttggaaactt
     5761 cggcttcccc tggagagagc gagattctcc gcgctgtaga agtcaccatt gttgtgcacg
     5821 acgacatcat tccgtggcgt tatccagcta agcgcgaact gcaatttgga gaatggcagc
     5881 gcaatgacat tcttgcaggt atcttcgagc cagccacgat cgacattgat ctggctatct
     5941 tgctgacaaa agcaagagaa catagcgttg ccttggtagg tccagcggcg gaggaactct
     6001 ttgatccggt tcctgaacag gatctatttg aggcgctaaa tgaaacctta acgctatgga
     6061 actcgccgcc cgactgggct ggcgatgagc gaaatgtagt gcttacgttg tcccgcattt
     6121 ggtacagcgc agtaaccggc aaaatcgcgc cgaaggatgt cgctgccgac tgggcaatgg
     6181 agcgcctgcc ggcccagtat cagcccgtca tacttgaagc taggcaggct tatcttggac
     6241 aagaagatcg cttggcctcg cgcgcagatc agttggaaga atttgttcac tacgtgaaag
     6301 gcgagatcac caaagtagtc ggcaaataaa gctctagtgg atctccgtac ccggggatct
     6361 ggctcgcggc ggacgcacga cgccggggcg agaccatagg cgatctccta aatcaatagt
     6421 agctgtaacc tcgaagcgtt tcacttgtaa caacgattga gaatttttgt cataaaattg
     6481 aaatacttgg ttcgcatttt tgtcatccgc ggtcagccgc aattctgacg aactgcccat
     6541 ttagctggag atgattgtac atccttcacg tgaaaatttc tcaagcgctg tgaacaaggg
     6601 ttcagatttt agattgaaag gtgagccgtt gaaacacgtt cttcttgtcg atgacgacgt
     6661 cgctatgcgg catcttatta ttgaatacct tacgatccac gccttcaaag tgaccgcggt
     6721 agccgacagc acccagttca caagagtact ctcttccgcg acggtcgatg tcgtggttgt
     6781 tgatctagat ttaggtcgtg aagatgggct cgagatcgtt cgtaatctgg cggcaaagtc
     6841 tgatattcca atcataatta tcagtggcga ccgccttgag gagacggata aagttgttgc
     6901 actcgagcta ggagcaagtg attttatcgc taagccgttc agtatcagag agtttctagc
     6961 acgcattcgg gttgccttgc gcgtgcgccc caacgttgtc cgctccaaag accgacggtc
     7021 tttttgtttt actgactgga cacttaatct caggcaacgt cgcttgatgt ccgaagctgg
     7081 cggtgaggtg aaacttacgg caggtgagtt caatcttctc ctcgcgtttt tagagaaacc
     7141 ccgcgacgtt ctatcgcgcg agcaacttct cattgccagt cgagtacgcg acgaggaggt
     7201 ttatgacagg agtatagatg ttctcatttt gaggctgcgc cgcaaacttg aggcagatcc
     7261 gtcaagccct caactgataa aaacagcaag aggtgccggt tatttctttg acgcggacgt
     7321 gcaggtttcg cacgggggga cgatggcagc ctgagccaat tcccagatcc ccgaggaatc
     7381 ggcgtgagcg gtcgcaaacc atccggcccg gtacaaatcg gcgcggcgct gggtgatgac
     7441 ctggtggaga agttgaaggc cgcgcaggcc gcccagcggc aacgcatcga ggcagaagca
     7501 cgccccggtg aatcgtggca agcggccgct gatcgaatcc gcaaagaatc ccggcaaccg
     7561 ccggcagccg gtgcgccgtc gattaggaag ccgcccaagg gcgacgagca accagatttt
     7621 ttcgttccga tgctctatga cgtgggcacc cgcgatagtc gcagcatcat ggacgtggcc
     7681 gttttccgtc tgtcgaagcg tgaccgacga gctggcgagg tgatccgcta cgagcttcca
     7741 gacgggcacg tagaggtttc cgcagggccg gccggcatgg ccagtgtgtg ggattacgac
     7801 ctggtactga tggcggtttc ccatctaacc gaatccatga accgataccg ggaagggaag
     7861 ggagacaagc ccggccgcgt gttccgtcca cacgttgcgg acgtactcaa gttctgccgg
     7921 cgagccgatg gcggaaagca gaaagacgac ctggtagaaa cctgcattcg gttaaacacc
     7981 acgcacgttg ccatgcagcg tacgaagaag gccaagaacg gccgcctggt gacggtatcc
     8041 gagggtgaag ccttgattag ccgctacaag atcgtaaaga gcgaaaccgg gcggccggag
     8101 tacatcgaga tcgagctagc tgattggatg taccgcgaga tcacagaagg caagaacccg
     8161 gacgtgctga cggttcaccc cgattacttt ttgatcgatc ccggcatcgg ccgttttctc
     8221 taccgcctgg cacgccgcgc cgcaggcaag gcagaagcca gatggttgtt caagacgatc
     8281 tacgaacgca gtggcagcgc cggagagttc aagaagttct gtttcaccgt gcgcaagctg
     8341 atcgggtcaa atgacctgcc ggagtacgat ttgaaggagg aggcggggca ggctggcccg
     8401 atcctagtca tgcgctaccg caacctgatc gagggcgaag catccgccgg ttcctaatgt
     8461 acggagcaga tgctagggca aattgcccta gcaggggaaa aaggtcgaaa aggtctcttt
     8521 cctgtggata gcacgtacat tgggaaccca aagccgtaca ttgggaaccg gaacccgtac
     8581 attgggaacc caaagccgta cattgggaac cggtcacaca tgtaagtgac tgatataaaa
     8641 gagaaaaaag gcgatttttc cgcctaaaac tctttaaaac ttattaaaac tcttaaaacc
     8701 cgcctggcct gtgcataact gtctggccag cgcacagccg aagagctgca aaaagcgcct
     8761 acccttcggt cgctgcgctc cctacgcccc gccgcttcgc gtcggcctat cgcggccgct
     8821 ggccgctcaa aaatggctgg cctacggcca ggcaatctac cagggcgcgg acaagccgcg
     8881 ccgtcgccac tcgaccgccg gcgctgaggt ctgcctcgtg aagaaggtgt tgctgactca
     8941 taccaggcct gaatcgcccc atcatccagc cagaaagtga gggagccacg gttgatgaga
     9001 gctttgttgt aggtggacca gttggtgatt ttgaactttt gctttgccac ggaacggtct
     9061 gcgttgtcgg gaagatgcgt gatctgatcc ttcaactcag caaaagttcg atttattcaa
     9121 caaagccgcc gtcccgtcaa gtcagcgtaa tgctctgcca gtgttacaac caattaacca
     9181 attctgatta gaaaaactca tcgagcatca aatgaaactg caatttattc atatcaggat
     9241 tatcaatacc atatttttga aaaagccgtt tctgtaatga aggagaaaac tcaccgaggc
     9301 agttccatag gatggcaaga tcctggtatc ggtctgcgat tccgactcgt ccaacatcaa
     9361 tacaacctat taatttcccc tcgtcaaaaa taaggttatc aagtgagaaa tcaccatgag
     9421 tgacgactga atccggtgag aatggcaaaa gctctgcatt aatgaatcgg ccaacgcgcg
     9481 gggagaggcg gtttgcgtat tgggcgctct tccgcttcct cgctcactga ctcgctgcgc
     9541 tcggtcgttc ggctgcggcg agcggtatca gctcactcaa a
//
