# Supplementary material for: High-throughput discovery of emerging antifungal resistance in crop pathogens
Source: bioRxiv preprint, doi:10.1101/2025.07.18.665620, version 2 (2025-09-27)
Supplement: Supplementary File S1 [file 665620_file04.zip › pNOV2114_SW_G02218_BetaTUB.gb]

LOCUS       pNOV2114_SW_G02218_BetaTUB        7547 bp    DNA     circular UNA 09-FEB-2023
DEFINITION  VS1 VirG Binary.
ACCESSION   urn.local.s1005007.c1-ftv2y0m
VERSION     urn.local.s1005007.c1-ftv2y0m
KEYWORDS    .
SOURCE      Unknown (Unknown.)
  ORGANISM  Unknown
            Unclassified.
COMMENT     ##Prefix-START##
            Prefix :: pSYN
            ##Prefix-END##
            ##References-START##
            References :: REFERENCE   1  (bases 1 to 5760) AUTHORS   Self
                          JOURNAL   Unpublished.
            ##References-END##
FEATURES             Location/Qualifiers
     rep_origin      complement(1..807)
                     /Description="ColE1 origin"
                     /gene="ColE1"
                     /product="ColE1Ori"
                     /label="oCOLE-06"
     insertion       complement(823..988)
                     /Description="Right Border Region #2"
                     /gene="RB region-2"
                     /product="RB region"
                     /label="bNRB-03"
     insertion       complement(920..944)
                     /Description="Right Border"
                     /gene="RB"
                     /product="Right Border"
                     /label="bNRB-01-01"
     misc_feature    1152..3039
                     /Original_Bases="TCTAGAGTCGACCATGGTGATCACTGCAGGCATGCAAGCTT
                     CGTACGTTAATTAATTCGAATCCGGAGCGGCCGCACGCGTGGGCCCGTTTAAACCTCG
                     AG"
                     /label="TCTAGAGTCGACCATGGTGATCACTGCAGGCATGCAAGCTTCGTACGTTA
                     ATTAATTCGAATCCGGAGCGGCCGCACGCGTGGGCCCGTTTAAACCTCGAG"
                     /note="Geneious type: Editing History Replacement"
     mRNA            <1152..2843
                     /ID="evm.model.chr_1.1986"
                     /label="EVM prediction chr_1.1986"
     gene            <1152..2843
                     /ID="evm.TU.chr_1.1986"
                     /label="EVM prediction chr_1.1986"
     chromosome      <1152..>3039
                     /Source="JGI"
                     /ID="chromosome:1"
                     /Alias="ACPE01000001.1"
     gene            <1152..2938
                     /Source="JGI"
                     /ID="gene:Mycgr3G102950"
                     /biotype="protein_coding"
                     /description="Tubulin beta chain
                     [Source:UniProtKB/Swiss-Prot;Acc:Q6QDC9]"
                     /gene_id="Mycgr3G102950"
                     /logic_name="jgi_mycgr"
                     /label="TUB1"
     mRNA            <1152..2938
                     /Source="JGI"
                     /ID="transcript:Mycgr3T102950"
                     /biotype="protein_coding"
                     /transcript_id="Mycgr3T102950"
     gene            <1152..>3039
                     /Source="ingenannot"
                     /ID="G_02218"
                     /source="ingenannot"
                     /Dbxref="CDD:cd02187,Coils:Coil,Gene3D:G3DSA:1.10.287.600,
                     Gene3D:G3DSA:3.30.1330.20,Gene3D:G3DSA:3.40.50.1440,InterP
                     ro:-,InterPro:IPR000217,InterPro:IPR002453,InterPro:IPR003
                     008,InterPro:IPR008280,InterPro:IPR017975,InterPro:IPR0183
                     16,InterPro:IPR023123,InterPro:IPR036525,InterPro:IPR03710
                     3,MobiDBLite:mobidb-lite,PANTHER:PTHR11588,PANTHER:PTHR115
                     88:SF291,PRINTS:PR01161,PRINTS:PR01163,Pfam:PF00091,Pfam:P
                     F03953,ProSitePatterns:PS00227,SMART:SM00864,SMART:SM00865
                     ,SUPERFAMILY:SSF52490,SUPERFAMILY:SSF55307"
                     /Ontology_term="GO:0003924,GO:0005200,GO:0005525,GO:000587
                     4,GO:0007017"
                     /label="G_02218"
     mRNA            <1152..>3039
                     /Source="ingenannot"
                     /ID="G_02218.1"
                     /transcript_source="G_02208.1"
                     /source="select"
                     /ev_tr="SCA3419A42.1494.2"
                     /aed_ev_tr="0.0708"
                     /ev_tr_penalty="no"
                     /ev_pr="match.60390"
                     /aed_ev_pr="0.0012"
                     /ev_lg="PB.1606.4"
                     /aed_ev_lg="0.1451"
                     /ev_lg_penalty="no"
                     /utr_refine_evidence="PB.1606.4"
                     /product="Tubulin beta chain"
                     /Dbxref="CDD:cd02187,Coils:Coil,Gene3D:G3DSA:1.10.287.600,
                     Gene3D:G3DSA:3.30.1330.20,Gene3D:G3DSA:3.40.50.1440,InterP
                     ro:-,InterPro:IPR000217,InterPro:IPR002453,InterPro:IPR003
                     008,InterPro:IPR008280,InterPro:IPR017975,InterPro:IPR0183
                     16,InterPro:IPR023123,InterPro:IPR036525,InterPro:IPR03710
                     3,MobiDBLite:mobidb-lite,PANTHER:PTHR11588,PANTHER:PTHR115
                     88:SF291,PRINTS:PR01161,PRINTS:PR01163,Pfam:PF00091,Pfam:P
                     F03953,ProSitePatterns:PS00227,SMART:SM00864,SMART:SM00865
                     ,SUPERFAMILY:SSF52490,SUPERFAMILY:SSF55307"
                     /Ontology_term="GO:0003924,GO:0005200,GO:0005525,GO:000587
                     4,GO:0007017"
                     /label="G_02218.1"
     mRNA            <1152..2843
                     /ID="Zt09_model_1_01986"
                     /label="Zt09_1_01986"
     gene            <1152..2843
                     /ID="Zt09_TU_1_01986"
                     /label="Zt09_1_01986"
     transcript      <1152..>3039
                     /Source="ingenannot"
                     /gene_id="G_02218"
                     /label="G_02218.3"
     transcript      <1152..>3039
                     /Source="ingenannot"
                     /gene_id="G_02218"
                     /label="G_02218.2"
     transcript      <1152..>3039
                     /Source="ingenannot"
                     /gene_id="G_02218"
                     /label="G_02218.1"
     CDS             join(1182..1195,1263..1270,1331..1339,1397..1455,
                     1515..1569,1659..2843)
                     /codon_start=2
                     /ID="cds.evm.model.chr_1.1986"
     exon            1182..1195
                     /ID="evm.model.chr_1.1986.exon2"
     CDS             join(1182..1195,1263..1277,1392..1455,1515..1569,
                     1659..2843)
                     /codon_start=2
                     /Source="JGI"
                     /ID="CDS:Mycgr3P102950"
                     /protein_id="Mycgr3P102950"
     exon            1182..1195
                     /Source="JGI"
                     /constitutive=1
                     /ensembl_end_phase=1
                     /ensembl_phase=2
                     /exon_id="Mycgr3E102950.2"
                     /rank=2
                     /label="Mycgr3E102950.2"
     5'UTR           1182..1270
                     /Source="ingenannot"
                     /ID="5'UTR_G_02218.1_002"
                     /source="ingenannot"
     exon            1182..1270
                     /Source="ingenannot"
                     /ID="G_02218_exon002"
                     /source="ingenannot"
     exon            1182..1195
                     /ID="Zt09_model_1_01986_exon2"
     CDS             join(1182..1195,1263..1270,1331..1339,1397..1455,
                     1515..1569,1659..2843)
                     /codon_start=2
                     /ID="cds_Zt09_model_1_01986"
     exon            order(1182..1270,1331..1339,1397..1455,1515..1569,
                     1659..>3039)
                     /Source="ingenannot"
                     /gene_id="G_02218"
                     /label="G_02218.1"
     exon            order(1182..1195,1263..1270,1331..1339,1397..1455,
                     1515..1569,1659..>3039)
                     /Source="ingenannot"
                     /gene_id="G_02218"
                     /label="G_02218.2"
     exon            order(1182..1270,1331..1339,1397..1569,1659..>3039)
                     /Source="ingenannot"
                     /gene_id="G_02218"
                     /label="G_02218.3"
     CDS             join(1182..1195,1263..1270,1331..1339,1397..1455,
                     1515..1569,1659..2843)
                     /codon_start=2
                     /Source="ingenannot"
                     /gene_id="G_02218"
                     /label="G_02218.2"
     exon            1263..1270
                     /ID="evm.model.chr_1.1986.exon3"
     exon            1263..1277
                     /Source="JGI"
                     /constitutive=1
                     /ensembl_end_phase=1
                     /ensembl_phase=1
                     /exon_id="Mycgr3E102950.3"
                     /rank=3
                     /label="Mycgr3E102950.3"
     exon            1263..1270
                     /ID="Zt09_model_1_01986_exon3"
     exon            1331..1339
                     /ID="evm.model.chr_1.1986.exon4"
     5'UTR           1331..1339
                     /Source="ingenannot"
                     /ID="5'UTR_G_02218.1_003"
                     /source="ingenannot"
     exon            1331..1339
                     /Source="ingenannot"
                     /ID="G_02218_exon003"
                     /source="ingenannot"
     exon            1331..1339
                     /ID="Zt09_model_1_01986_exon4"
     exon            1392..1455
                     /Source="JGI"
                     /constitutive=1
                     /ensembl_end_phase=2
                     /ensembl_phase=1
                     /exon_id="Mycgr3E102950.4"
                     /rank=4
                     /label="Mycgr3E102950.4"
     exon            1397..1455
                     /ID="evm.model.chr_1.1986.exon5"
     5'UTR           1397..1455
                     /Source="ingenannot"
                     /ID="5'UTR_G_02218.1_004"
                     /source="ingenannot"
     exon            1397..1455
                     /Source="ingenannot"
                     /ID="G_02218_exon004"
                     /source="ingenannot"
     exon            1397..1455
                     /ID="Zt09_model_1_01986_exon5"
     CDS             join(1489..1569,1659..2843)
                     /Source="ingenannot"
                     /codon_start=1
                     /gene_id="G_02218"
                     /label="G_02218.3"
     exon            1515..1569
                     /ID="evm.model.chr_1.1986.exon6"
     exon            1515..1569
                     /Source="JGI"
                     /constitutive=1
                     /ensembl_end_phase=0
                     /ensembl_phase=2
                     /exon_id="Mycgr3E102950.5"
                     /rank=5
                     /label="Mycgr3E102950.5"
     5'UTR           1515..1548
                     /Source="ingenannot"
                     /ID="5'UTR_G_02218.1_005"
                     /source="ingenannot"
     exon            1515..1569
                     /Source="ingenannot"
                     /ID="G_02218_exon005"
                     /source="ingenannot"
     exon            1515..1569
                     /ID="Zt09_model_1_01986_exon6"
     CDS             join(1549..1569,1659..2843)
                     /Source="ingenannot"
                     /codon_start=1
                     /ID="cds:G_02218.1"
                     /source="ingenannot"
     CDS             join(1549..1569,1659..2843)
                     /Source="ingenannot"
                     /codon_start=1
                     /gene_id="G_02218"
                     /label="G_02218.1"
     exon            1659..2843
                     /ID="evm.model.chr_1.1986.exon7"
     exon            1659..2938
                     /Source="JGI"
                     /constitutive=1
                     /ensembl_end_phase="-1"
                     /ensembl_phase=0
                     /exon_id="Mycgr3E102950.6"
                     /rank=6
                     /label="Mycgr3E102950.6"
     exon            1659..>3039
                     /Source="ingenannot"
                     /ID="G_02218_exon006"
                     /source="ingenannot"
     exon            1659..2843
                     /ID="Zt09_model_1_01986_exon7"
     source          2092
                     /created_by="s1005007"
                     /label="Missense_variation_Glu198Ala"
     3'UTR           2844..2938
                     /Source="JGI"
     3'UTR           2844..>3039
                     /Source="ingenannot"
                     /ID="3'UTR_G_02218.1_001"
                     /source="ingenannot"
     insertion       complement(3098..3227)
                     /Description="Left Border Region #2"
                     /gene="LB region-2"
                     /product="LB region"
                     /label="bNLB-03"
     insertion       complement(3133..3157)
                     /Description="Left Border"
                     /gene="LB"
                     /product="Left Border"
                     /label="bNLB-01-01"
     CDS             3507..4295
                     /Description="streptomycin adenylyltransferase; from Tn7
                     (aadA)"
                     /gene="Spec"
                     /label="cSpec-03"
     CDS             4595..5320
                     /Description="virG (putative) from pAD1289"
                     /gene="virG"
                     /product="virG (putative) from pAD1289"
                     /label="cVirG-01"
     CDS             5350..6423
                     /Description="pVS1 replication protein"
                     /gene="RepA"
                     /product="pVS1 replication protein"
                     /label="cRepA-01"
     rep_origin      6466..6870
                     /Description="[rep_origin] VS1 ori"
                     /gene="VS1 ORI"
                     /product="[rep_origin] VS1 ori"
                     /label="oVS1-02"
ORIGIN      
        1 ggcggtaata cggttatcca cagaatcagg ggataacgca ggaaagaaca tgtgagcaaa
       61 aggccagcaa aaggccagga accgtaaaaa ggccgcgttg ctggcgtttt tccataggct
      121 ccgcccccct gacgagcatc acaaaaatcg acgctcaagt cagaggtggc gaaacccgac
      181 aggactataa agataccagg cgtttccccc tggaagctcc ctcgtgcgct ctcctgttcc
      241 gaccctgccg cttaccggat acctgtccgc ctttctccct tcgggaagcg tggcgctttc
      301 tcatagctca cgctgtaggt atctcagttc ggtgtaggtc gttcgctcca agctgggctg
      361 tgtgcacgaa ccccccgttc agcccgaccg ctgcgcctta tccggtaact atcgtcttga
      421 gtccaacccg gtaagacacg acttatcgcc actggcagca gccactggta acaggattag
      481 cagagcgagg tatgtaggcg gtgctacaga gttcttgaag tggtggccta actacggcta
      541 cactagaaga acagtatttg gtatctgcgc tctgctgaag ccagttacct tcggaaaaag
      601 agttggtagc tcttgatccg gcaaacaaac caccgctggt agcggtggtt tttttgtttg
      661 caagcagcag attacgcgca gaaaaaaagg atctcaagaa gatcctttga tcttttctac
      721 ggggtctgac gctcagtgga acgaaaactc acgttaaggg attttggtca tgagattatc
      781 aaaaaggatc ttcacctaga tccttttgat ccggaattaa ttcctgtggt tggcatgcac
      841 atacaaatgg acgaacggat aaaccttttc acgccctttt aaatatccga ttattctaat
      901 aaacgctctt ttctcttagg tttacccgcc aatatatcct gtcaaacact gatagtttaa
      961 actgaaggcg ggaaacgaca atctgatcat gagcggagaa ttaagggagt cacgttatga
     1021 cccccgccga tgacgcggga caagccgttt tacgtttgga actgacagaa ccgcaacgct
     1081 gcaggaattg gccgcagcgg ccatttaaat caattgggcg cgccgaattc gagctcggta
     1141 cccggggatc cccctttgat catgcgctga cagtgatgca gtcacttgca aacgggtatg
     1201 tcgggctccg tcaggtcttc tgtttctgag catcgctaac cgtgacatcc tctgcttttc
     1261 aggccagtgc gtaagtagca ccaactcaca gtcctcattc gacgcgacat gatactgaca
     1321 attccaacag ggtaaccagg tgagccataa caaccacctc ctcgagaccc gcctcaccca
     1381 ctgacacctc caccagatcg gtgctgcttt ctggcagacc atctccggcg aacatggcct
     1441 cgacggctcc ggcgtgtacg ttaaagacac gcgcaagtga cggaaacaat ggacaaacat
     1501 ctgacgcggc gcaggtacaa tggcacatct gacctccagc tcgagcgcat gaatgtctac
     1561 ttcaacgagg tacgtgattt tggacattat cagcgccttc ctaccccacc atgtcgcgtt
     1621 taaccgccaa gacattcatc taacggcgcg cgattcaggc ctccggcaac aagtacgtcc
     1681 cacgtgccgt gctcgtcgat ttggagccgg gtaccatgga cgctgtccgt gccggtcctt
     1741 tcggtcagct cttccgccca gacaacttcg tgttcggtca atccggagcc ggaaacaact
     1801 gggccaaggg tcactacact gagggtgccg aattggtcga ccaggttctc gatgtcgtcc
     1861 gccgcgaagc cgagggctgt gactgcctcc agggtttcca gatcacccac tctctcggtg
     1921 gtggtaccgg tgccggtatg ggaacacttc tcatcagcaa gatccgtgag gagttccccg
     1981 accgcatgat ggccaccttc tccgtcatgc cctctcccaa ggtctccgac accgtcgtcg
     2041 agccctacaa cgccaccctc tccgtccacc agctggtcga gaattccgac gcgaccttct
     2101 gcattgacaa cgaggctctc tacgacatct gcatgcgcac tctcaaactc aacaacccct
     2161 cctacggcga tctcaaccac ctcgtctccg ccgtcatgtc cggtgtcacc acctgcctgc
     2221 gcttccccgg tcagctcaac agcgatctcc gcaagctcgc cgtcaacatg gtgcccttcc
     2281 cgcgtctcca cttcttcatg gtcggtttcg ctcctctcac cagccgtggc gcccactcct
     2341 tccgcgccgt caccgtccct gagctcaccc agcaaatctt cgaccctaag aacatgatgg
     2401 ccgccagcga cttccgcaac ggtcgttacc tcacctgctc cgccatctac cgcggaaagg
     2461 tgtccatgaa ggaggttgag gaccagatcc gcaacgtgca gaacaagaac accgcctact
     2521 tcgtcgagtg gattccgaac aacgtccaga ccgctctgtg ctccattcct ccacgtggat
     2581 tgaagatgtc atcgaccttc gtcggcaact ctacctccat ccaggagctc tttaagcgtg
     2641 tcggcgacca gttctccgcc atgttcaggc gcaaggcttt cttgcattgg tacactggtg
     2701 agggcatgga cgagatggag ttcaccgagg ccgagtccaa catgaacgat cttgtgtccg
     2761 agtaccagca gtaccaggag gcttctgtgt cggatgccga ggaggagtac gacgaggagg
     2821 ctcctctcga gggcgaggag taagcgcgtc tgccatggag gaagctgtgc aagacttggc
     2881 ttgcgaatga tgggcgacct tgtgtttgaa ctgctgcgtt gcgcgagact acccgattga
     2941 cgacatcgtg gagcaattgt gcgaaaagct ttgcgggctg gtgatctgtg cctctcgaaa
     3001 aagggagaat agctaggtct tgcgagtgac acaattgaaa gatctgctag ccctgcagga
     3061 aatttaccgg tgcccgggcg gccagcatgg ccgtatccgc aatgtgttat taagttgtct
     3121 aagcgtcaat ttgtttacac cacaatatat cctgccacca gccagccaac agctccccga
     3181 ccggcagctc ggcacaaaat caccactcga tacaggcagc ccatcagaat taattctcat
     3241 gtttgacagc ttatcatcga ctgcacggtg caccaatgct tctggcgtca ggcagccatc
     3301 ggaagctgtg gtatggctgt gcaggtcgta aatcactgca taattcgtgt cgctcaaggc
     3361 gcactcccgt tctggataat gttttttgcg ccgacatcat aacggttctg gcaaatattc
     3421 tgaaatgagc tgttgacaat taatcatccg gctcgtataa tgtgtggaat tgtgagcgga
     3481 taacaatttc acacaggaaa cagaccatga gggaagcgtt gatcgccgaa gtatcgactc
     3541 aactatcaga ggtagttggc gtcatcgagc gccatctcga accgacgttg ctggccgtac
     3601 atttgtacgg ctccgcagtg gatggcggcc tgaagccaca cagtgatatt gatttgctgg
     3661 ttacggtgac cgtaaggctt gatgaaacaa cgcggcgagc tttgatcaac gaccttttgg
     3721 aaacttcggc ttcccctgga gagagcgaga ttctccgcgc tgtagaagtc accattgttg
     3781 tgcacgacga catcattccg tggcgttatc cagctaagcg cgaactgcaa tttggagaat
     3841 ggcagcgcaa tgacattctt gcaggtatct tcgagccagc cacgatcgac attgatctgg
     3901 ctatcttgct gacaaaagca agagaacata gcgttgcctt ggtaggtcca gcggcggagg
     3961 aactctttga tccggttcct gaacaggatc tatttgaggc gctaaatgaa accttaacgc
     4021 tatggaactc gccgcccgac tgggctggcg atgagcgaaa tgtagtgctt acgttgtccc
     4081 gcatttggta cagcgcagta accggcaaaa tcgcgccgaa ggatgtcgct gccgactggg
     4141 caatggagcg cctgccggcc cagtatcagc ccgtcatact tgaagctagg caggcttatc
     4201 ttggacaaga agatcgcttg gcctcgcgcg cagatcagtt ggaagaattt gttcactacg
     4261 tgaaaggcga gatcaccaaa gtagtcggca aataaagctc tagtggatct ccgtacccgg
     4321 ggatctggct cgcggcggac gcacgacgcc ggggcgagac cataggcgat ctcctaaatc
     4381 aatagtagct gtaacctcga agcgtttcac ttgtaacaac gattgagaat ttttgtcata
     4441 aaattgaaat acttggttcg catttttgtc atccgcggtc agccgcaatt ctgacgaact
     4501 gcccatttag ctggagatga ttgtacatcc ttcacgtgaa aatttctcaa gcgctgtgaa
     4561 caagggttca gattttagat tgaaaggtga gccgttgaaa cacgttcttc ttgtcgatga
     4621 cgacgtcgct atgcggcatc ttattattga ataccttacg atccacgcct tcaaagtgac
     4681 cgcggtagcc gacagcaccc agttcacaag agtactctct tccgcgacgg tcgatgtcgt
     4741 ggttgttgat ctagatttag gtcgtgaaga tgggctcgag atcgttcgta atctggcggc
     4801 aaagtctgat attccaatca taattatcag tggcgaccgc cttgaggaga cggataaagt
     4861 tgttgcactc gagctaggag caagtgattt tatcgctaag ccgttcagta tcagagagtt
     4921 tctagcacgc attcgggttg ccttgcgcgt gcgccccaac gttgtccgct ccaaagaccg
     4981 acggtctttt tgttttactg actggacact taatctcagg caacgtcgct tgatgtccga
     5041 agctggcggt gaggtgaaac ttacggcagg tgagttcaat cttctcctcg cgtttttaga
     5101 gaaaccccgc gacgttctat cgcgcgagca acttctcatt gccagtcgag tacgcgacga
     5161 ggaggtttat gacaggagta tagatgttct cattttgagg ctgcgccgca aacttgaggc
     5221 agatccgtca agccctcaac tgataaaaac agcaagaggt gccggttatt tctttgacgc
     5281 ggacgtgcag gtttcgcacg gggggacgat ggcagcctga gccaattccc agatccccga
     5341 ggaatcggcg tgagcggtcg caaaccatcc ggcccggtac aaatcggcgc ggcgctgggt
     5401 gatgacctgg tggagaagtt gaaggccgcg caggccgccc agcggcaacg catcgaggca
     5461 gaagcacgcc ccggtgaatc gtggcaagcg gccgctgatc gaatccgcaa agaatcccgg
     5521 caaccgccgg cagccggtgc gccgtcgatt aggaagccgc ccaagggcga cgagcaacca
     5581 gattttttcg ttccgatgct ctatgacgtg ggcacccgcg atagtcgcag catcatggac
     5641 gtggccgttt tccgtctgtc gaagcgtgac cgacgagctg gcgaggtgat ccgctacgag
     5701 cttccagacg ggcacgtaga ggtttccgca gggccggccg gcatggccag tgtgtgggat
     5761 tacgacctgg tactgatggc ggtttcccat ctaaccgaat ccatgaaccg ataccgggaa
     5821 gggaagggag acaagcccgg ccgcgtgttc cgtccacacg ttgcggacgt actcaagttc
     5881 tgccggcgag ccgatggcgg aaagcagaaa gacgacctgg tagaaacctg cattcggtta
     5941 aacaccacgc acgttgccat gcagcgtacg aagaaggcca agaacggccg cctggtgacg
     6001 gtatccgagg gtgaagcctt gattagccgc tacaagatcg taaagagcga aaccgggcgg
     6061 ccggagtaca tcgagatcga gctagctgat tggatgtacc gcgagatcac agaaggcaag
     6121 aacccggacg tgctgacggt tcaccccgat tactttttga tcgatcccgg catcggccgt
     6181 tttctctacc gcctggcacg ccgcgccgca ggcaaggcag aagccagatg gttgttcaag
     6241 acgatctacg aacgcagtgg cagcgccgga gagttcaaga agttctgttt caccgtgcgc
     6301 aagctgatcg ggtcaaatga cctgccggag tacgatttga aggaggaggc ggggcaggct
     6361 ggcccgatcc tagtcatgcg ctaccgcaac ctgatcgagg gcgaagcatc cgccggttcc
     6421 taatgtacgg agcagatgct agggcaaatt gccctagcag gggaaaaagg tcgaaaaggt
     6481 ctctttcctg tggatagcac gtacattggg aacccaaagc cgtacattgg gaaccggaac
     6541 ccgtacattg ggaacccaaa gccgtacatt gggaaccggt cacacatgta agtgactgat
     6601 ataaaagaga aaaaaggcga tttttccgcc taaaactctt taaaacttat taaaactctt
     6661 aaaacccgcc tggcctgtgc ataactgtct ggccagcgca cagccgaaga gctgcaaaaa
     6721 gcgcctaccc ttcggtcgct gcgctcccta cgccccgccg cttcgcgtcg gcctatcgcg
     6781 gccgctggcc gctcaaaaat ggctggccta cggccaggca atctaccagg gcgcggacaa
     6841 gccgcgccgt cgccactcga ccgccggcgc tgaggtctgc ctcgtgaaga aggtgttgct
     6901 gactcatacc aggcctgaat cgccccatca tccagccaga aagtgaggga gccacggttg
     6961 atgagagctt tgttgtaggt ggaccagttg gtgattttga acttttgctt tgccacggaa
     7021 cggtctgcgt tgtcgggaag atgcgtgatc tgatccttca actcagcaaa agttcgattt
     7081 attcaacaaa gccgccgtcc cgtcaagtca gcgtaatgct ctgccagtgt tacaaccaat
     7141 taaccaattc tgattagaaa aactcatcga gcatcaaatg aaactgcaat ttattcatat
     7201 caggattatc aataccatat ttttgaaaaa gccgtttctg taatgaagga gaaaactcac
     7261 cgaggcagtt ccataggatg gcaagatcct ggtatcggtc tgcgattccg actcgtccaa
     7321 catcaataca acctattaat ttcccctcgt caaaaataag gttatcaagt gagaaatcac
     7381 catgagtgac gactgaatcc ggtgagaatg gcaaaagctc tgcattaatg aatcggccaa
     7441 cgcgcgggga gaggcggttt gcgtattggg cgctcttccg cttcctcgct cactgactcg
     7501 ctgcgctcgg tcgttcggct gcggcgagcg gtatcagctc actcaaa
//
