# Supplementary material for: High-throughput discovery of emerging antifungal resistance in crop pathogens
Source: bioRxiv preprint, doi:10.1101/2025.07.18.665620, version 2 (2025-09-27)
Supplement: Supplementary File S1 [file 665620_file04.zip › pNOV2114_SW_G09103_SDHC.gb]

LOCUS       pNOV2114_SW_G09103_SDHC        7766 bp    DNA     circular UNA 09-FEB-2023
DEFINITION  VS1 VirG Binary.
ACCESSION   urn.local.s1005007.6z-fvq0htn
VERSION     urn.local.s1005007.6z-fvq0htn
KEYWORDS    .
SOURCE      Unknown (Unknown.)
  ORGANISM  Unknown
            Unclassified.
COMMENT     ##Prefix-START##
            Prefix :: pSYN
            ##Prefix-END##
            ##References-START##
            References :: REFERENCE   1  (bases 1 to 5760) AUTHORS   Self
                          JOURNAL   Unpublished.
            ##References-END##
FEATURES             Location/Qualifiers
     rep_origin      complement(1..807)
                     /Description="ColE1 origin"
                     /gene="ColE1"
                     /product="ColE1Ori"
                     /label="oCOLE-06"
     insertion       complement(823..988)
                     /Description="Right Border Region #2"
                     /gene="RB region-2"
                     /product="RB region"
                     /label="bNRB-03"
     insertion       complement(920..944)
                     /Description="Right Border"
                     /gene="RB"
                     /product="Right Border"
                     /label="bNRB-01-01"
     misc_feature    complement(1152..2151)
                     /created_by="s1005007"
                     /label="Flanking_region"
     misc_feature    1152..3168
                     /Original_Bases="TCTAGAGTCGA"
                     /label="TCTAGAGTCGA"
                     /note="Geneious type: Editing History Replacement"
     chromosome      <1152..>3168
                     /Source="JGI"
                     /ID="chromosome:8"
                     /Alias="ACPE01000009.1"
     mRNA            complement(<1152..1442)
                     /Source="ingenannot"
                     /ID="G_09104.1"
                     /transcript_source="G_09037.1"
                     /source="select"
                     /ev_tr="SRR6215488.6540.1"
                     /aed_ev_tr="0.1446"
                     /ev_tr_penalty="no"
                     /ev_pr="None"
                     /aed_ev_pr="1.0000"
                     /ev_lg="PB.6297.1"
                     /aed_ev_lg="0.4216"
                     /ev_lg_penalty="yes"
                     /utr_refine_evidence="SRR6215488.6540.1"
                     /product="Fungal specific transcription factor
                     domain-containing protein"
                     /Dbxref="CDD:cd12148,Coils:Coil,InterPro:-,InterPro:IPR007
                     219,MobiDBLite:mobidb-lite,PANTHER:PTHR31001,PANTHER:PTHR3
                     1001:SF41,Pfam:PF04082,SMART:SM00906"
                     /Ontology_term="GO:0003677,GO:0006351,GO:0008270"
                     /label="G_09104.1"
     exon            complement(<1152..1442)
                     /Source="ingenannot"
                     /ID="G_09104_exon001"
                     /source="ingenannot"
     gene            complement(<1152..1442)
                     /Source="ingenannot"
                     /ID="G_09104"
                     /source="ingenannot"
                     /Dbxref="CDD:cd12148,Coils:Coil,InterPro:-,InterPro:IPR007
                     219,MobiDBLite:mobidb-lite,PANTHER:PTHR31001,PANTHER:PTHR3
                     1001:SF41,Pfam:PF04082,SMART:SM00906"
                     /Ontology_term="GO:0003677,GO:0006351,GO:0008270"
                     /label="G_09104"
     5'UTR           complement(<1152..1442)
                     /Source="ingenannot"
                     /ID="5'UTR_G_09104.1_001"
                     /source="ingenannot"
     exon            complement(<1152..1442)
                     /Source="ingenannot"
                     /gene_id="G_09104"
                     /label="G_09104.1"
     transcript      complement(<1152..1442)
                     /Source="ingenannot"
                     /gene_id="G_09104"
                     /label="G_09104.1"
     exon            1716..1835
                     /Source="ingenannot"
                     /ID="G_09103_exon003"
                     /source="ingenannot"
     mRNA            1716..2658
                     /Source="ingenannot"
                     /ID="G_09103.1"
                     /transcript_source="G_09036.1"
                     /source="select"
                     /ev_tr="SRR6215483.6788.1"
                     /aed_ev_tr="0.1105"
                     /ev_tr_penalty="no"
                     /ev_pr="match.331363"
                     /aed_ev_pr="0.0027"
                     /ev_lg="PB.6296.1"
                     /aed_ev_lg="0.1514"
                     /ev_lg_penalty="no"
                     /utr_refine_evidence="PB.6296.1"
                     /product="mitochondrial succinate dehydrogenase subunit C"
                     /Dbxref="CDD:cd03499,Gene3D:G3DSA:1.20.1300.10,InterPro:-,
                     InterPro:IPR000701,InterPro:IPR014314,InterPro:IPR018495,I
                     nterPro:IPR034804,PANTHER:PTHR10978,PANTHER:PTHR10978:SF5,
                     Pfam:PF01127,Phobius:CYTOPLASMIC_DOMAIN,Phobius:NON_CYTOPL
                     ASMIC_DOMAIN,Phobius:TRANSMEMBRANE,ProSitePatterns:PS01001
                     ,SUPERFAMILY:SSF81343,TIGRFAM:TIGR02970"
                     /Ontology_term="GO:0000104,GO:0006099,GO:0009055,GO:001602
                     0,GO:0016627,GO:0045281"
                     /label="G_09103.1"
     gene            1716..2658
                     /Source="ingenannot"
                     /ID="G_09103"
                     /source="ingenannot"
                     /Dbxref="CDD:cd03499,Gene3D:G3DSA:1.20.1300.10,InterPro:-,
                     InterPro:IPR000701,InterPro:IPR014314,InterPro:IPR018495,I
                     nterPro:IPR034804,PANTHER:PTHR10978,PANTHER:PTHR10978:SF5,
                     Pfam:PF01127,Phobius:CYTOPLASMIC_DOMAIN,Phobius:NON_CYTOPL
                     ASMIC_DOMAIN,Phobius:TRANSMEMBRANE,ProSitePatterns:PS01001
                     ,SUPERFAMILY:SSF81343,TIGRFAM:TIGR02970"
                     /Ontology_term="GO:0000104,GO:0006099,GO:0009055,GO:001602
                     0,GO:0016627,GO:0045281"
                     /label="G_09103"
     5'UTR           1716..1795
                     /Source="ingenannot"
                     /ID="5'UTR_G_09103.1_001"
                     /source="ingenannot"
     transcript      1716..2658
                     /Source="ingenannot"
                     /gene_id="G_09103"
                     /label="G_09103.1"
     exon            order(1716..1835,1908..1989,2052..2658)
                     /Source="ingenannot"
                     /gene_id="G_09103"
                     /label="G_09103.1"
     gene            1788..2508
                     /Source="JGI"
                     /ID="gene:Mycgr3G74581"
                     /biotype="protein_coding"
                     /description="Succinate dehydrogenase cytochrome B
                     subunit[Source:UniProtKB/TrEMBL;Acc:F9XH52]"
                     /gene_id="Mycgr3G74581"
                     /logic_name="jgi_mycgr"
                     /label="SDH3"
     mRNA            1788..2508
                     /Source="JGI"
                     /ID="transcript:Mycgr3T74581"
                     /biotype="protein_coding"
                     /transcript_id="Mycgr3T74581"
     exon            1788..1835
                     /Source="JGI"
                     /constitutive=1
                     /ensembl_end_phase=1
                     /ensembl_phase="-1"
                     /exon_id="Mycgr3E74581.1"
                     /rank=1
                     /label="Mycgr3E74581.1"
     5'UTR           1788..1795
                     /Source="JGI"
     mRNA            1796..2493
                     /ID="evm.model.chr_8.228"
                     /label="EVM prediction chr_8.228"
     CDS             join(1796..1835,1908..1989,2052..2493)
                     /codon_start=1
                     /ID="cds.evm.model.chr_8.228"
     exon            1796..1835
                     /ID="evm.model.chr_8.228.exon1"
     gene            1796..2493
                     /ID="evm.TU.chr_8.228"
                     /label="EVM prediction chr_8.228"
     CDS             join(1796..1835,1908..1989,2052..2493)
                     /Source="JGI"
                     /ID="CDS:Mycgr3P74581"
                     /protein_id="Mycgr3P74581"
                     /codon_start=1
     CDS             join(1796..1835,1908..1989,2052..2493)
                     /Source="ingenannot"
                     /ID="cds:G_09103.1"
                     /source="ingenannot"
                     /codon_start=1
     gene            1796..2493
                     /ID="Zt09_TU_8_00228"
                     /label="Zt09_8_00228"
     CDS             join(1796..1835,1908..1989,2052..2493)
                     /codon_start=1
                     /ID="cds_Zt09_model_8_00228"
     mRNA            1796..2493
                     /ID="Zt09_model_8_00228"
                     /label="Zt09_8_00228"
     exon            1796..1835
                     /ID="Zt09_model_8_00228_exon1"
     CDS             join(1796..1835,1908..1989,2052..2493)
                     /Source="ingenannot"
                     /codon_start=2
                     /gene_id="G_09103"
                     /label="G_09103.1"
     exon            1908..1989
                     /ID="evm.model.chr_8.228.exon2"
     exon            1908..1989
                     /Source="JGI"
                     /constitutive=1
                     /ensembl_end_phase=2
                     /ensembl_phase=1
                     /exon_id="Mycgr3E74581.2"
                     /rank=2
                     /label="Mycgr3E74581.2"
     exon            1908..1989
                     /Source="ingenannot"
                     /ID="G_09103_exon002"
                     /source="ingenannot"
     exon            1908..1989
                     /ID="Zt09_model_8_00228_exon2"
     exon            2052..2493
                     /ID="evm.model.chr_8.228.exon3"
     exon            2052..2508
                     /Source="JGI"
                     /constitutive=1
                     /ensembl_end_phase="-1"
                     /ensembl_phase=2
                     /exon_id="Mycgr3E74581.3"
                     /rank=3
                     /label="Mycgr3E74581.3"
     exon            2052..2658
                     /Source="ingenannot"
                     /ID="G_09103_exon001"
                     /source="ingenannot"
     exon            2052..2493
                     /ID="Zt09_model_8_00228_exon3"
     source          2141..2173
                     /created_by="s1005007"
                     /label="Sequence_Kmer_beta_positive"
     source          2165
                     /created_by="s1005007"
                     /label="Kmer_sequence_negative_beta"
     misc_feature    2172..3168
                     /created_by="s1005007"
                     /label="Flanking_region"
     3'UTR           2494..2508
                     /Source="JGI"
     3'UTR           2494..2658
                     /Source="ingenannot"
                     /ID="3'UTR_G_09103.1_001"
                     /source="ingenannot"
     3'UTR           complement(2763..>3168)
                     /Source="ingenannot"
                     /ID="3'UTR_G_09102.1_001"
                     /source="ingenannot"
     mRNA            complement(2763..>3168)
                     /Source="ingenannot"
                     /ID="G_09102.1"
                     /transcript_source="G_09035.1"
                     /source="select"
                     /ev_tr="SCA3419A47.5926.1"
                     /aed_ev_tr="0.3806"
                     /ev_tr_penalty="yes"
                     /ev_pr="match.334103"
                     /aed_ev_pr="0.0010"
                     /ev_lg="PB.6295.1"
                     /aed_ev_lg="0.1617"
                     /ev_lg_penalty="no"
                     /utr_refine_evidence="PB.6295.1"
                     /product="DUF1688-domain-containing protein"
                     /Dbxref="InterPro:-,InterPro:IPR012469,MobiDBLite:mobidb-l
                     ite,PANTHER:PTHR31687,Pfam:PF07958"
                     /label="G_09102.1"
     gene            complement(2763..>3168)
                     /Source="ingenannot"
                     /ID="G_09102"
                     /source="ingenannot"
                     /Dbxref="InterPro:-,InterPro:IPR012469,MobiDBLite:mobidb-l
                     ite,PANTHER:PTHR31687,Pfam:PF07958"
                     /label="G_09102"
     exon            complement(2763..>3168)
                     /Source="ingenannot"
                     /ID="G_09102_exon002"
                     /source="ingenannot"
     transcript      complement(2763..>3168)
                     /Source="ingenannot"
                     /gene_id="G_09102"
                     /label="G_09102.1"
     exon            complement(2763..>3168)
                     /Source="ingenannot"
                     /gene_id="G_09102"
                     /label="G_09102.1"
     insertion       complement(3317..3446)
                     /Description="Left Border Region #2"
                     /gene="LB region-2"
                     /product="LB region"
                     /label="bNLB-03"
     insertion       complement(3352..3376)
                     /Description="Left Border"
                     /gene="LB"
                     /product="Left Border"
                     /label="bNLB-01-01"
     CDS             3726..4514
                     /Description="streptomycin adenylyltransferase; from Tn7
                     (aadA)"
                     /gene="Spec"
                     /label="cSpec-03"
     CDS             4814..5539
                     /Description="virG (putative) from pAD1289"
                     /gene="virG"
                     /product="virG (putative) from pAD1289"
                     /label="cVirG-01"
     CDS             5569..6642
                     /Description="pVS1 replication protein"
                     /gene="RepA"
                     /product="pVS1 replication protein"
                     /label="cRepA-01"
     rep_origin      6685..7089
                     /Description="[rep_origin] VS1 ori"
                     /gene="VS1 ORI"
                     /product="[rep_origin] VS1 ori"
                     /label="oVS1-02"
ORIGIN      
        1 ggcggtaata cggttatcca cagaatcagg ggataacgca ggaaagaaca tgtgagcaaa
       61 aggccagcaa aaggccagga accgtaaaaa ggccgcgttg ctggcgtttt tccataggct
      121 ccgcccccct gacgagcatc acaaaaatcg acgctcaagt cagaggtggc gaaacccgac
      181 aggactataa agataccagg cgtttccccc tggaagctcc ctcgtgcgct ctcctgttcc
      241 gaccctgccg cttaccggat acctgtccgc ctttctccct tcgggaagcg tggcgctttc
      301 tcatagctca cgctgtaggt atctcagttc ggtgtaggtc gttcgctcca agctgggctg
      361 tgtgcacgaa ccccccgttc agcccgaccg ctgcgcctta tccggtaact atcgtcttga
      421 gtccaacccg gtaagacacg acttatcgcc actggcagca gccactggta acaggattag
      481 cagagcgagg tatgtaggcg gtgctacaga gttcttgaag tggtggccta actacggcta
      541 cactagaaga acagtatttg gtatctgcgc tctgctgaag ccagttacct tcggaaaaag
      601 agttggtagc tcttgatccg gcaaacaaac caccgctggt agcggtggtt tttttgtttg
      661 caagcagcag attacgcgca gaaaaaaagg atctcaagaa gatcctttga tcttttctac
      721 ggggtctgac gctcagtgga acgaaaactc acgttaaggg attttggtca tgagattatc
      781 aaaaaggatc ttcacctaga tccttttgat ccggaattaa ttcctgtggt tggcatgcac
      841 atacaaatgg acgaacggat aaaccttttc acgccctttt aaatatccga ttattctaat
      901 aaacgctctt ttctcttagg tttacccgcc aatatatcct gtcaaacact gatagtttaa
      961 actgaaggcg ggaaacgaca atctgatcat gagcggagaa ttaagggagt cacgttatga
     1021 cccccgccga tgacgcggga caagccgttt tacgtttgga actgacagaa ccgcaacgct
     1081 gcaggaattg gccgcagcgg ccatttaaat caattgggcg cgccgaattc gagctcggta
     1141 cccggggatc caatgctcta cccaatgctg atgaattcgc taccagaaac gccagcaggg
     1201 aatcaaaatc aaaacgttcc agaatgccga aagcgacacg gcaatggacg aatcaactcg
     1261 acgaatgaga tctcgtgtcg ctgggaaata gacgggggga ttgtatagga aaggagaaag
     1321 gatgtagccc tgatatgaaa caccacgaag catagattca aatcatcgga ggtgcgatta
     1381 acgacgggcc tggcaaggtt ggtctcgaaa catccgtatt gtgcaattcg tttggccgag
     1441 caagacgccc gaccggtcga atgcttgcgc cgtgccttca tgatccgaag agatccagac
     1501 ggagagtggg aagatttctg aaaggaagaa gaagaagagg agagggagag aagctgaaac
     1561 agaattcgag atgatgttcc aaaggcttgg cgggagcgga ctgtcttgat cgtgcacgtg
     1621 attcctcggt tattatctcg accagtaaga ggtccgatta ttaccgggag atctcggcat
     1681 catcctgtcc tgtgatcctg gagacctgac ctgccattgt ctctttcgtc gacatcacca
     1741 ccaccaccgc atccaccacc cctccactct ccgctccggc acatcgcgtc tcacgatgtt
     1801 ggcacagaag ctcacccagc agtcgcttcg gcggtgtacg tcttcttacc gtccctccac
     1861 cctccgctgc tatcgtccta gtcactaacc actccaacct ccaacagtag ccctccaacc
     1921 ctccaccctc cgcttcgcaa cccccgccgc catcgccctc ggcaacaact ccttccaaca
     1981 gcagcgccgg taagaccatc tatcctccca cctcctcctc tctccatccc ccactcacat
     2041 ccctccaaca gccaagtaac agcagccgcc gtctccgaat cccacgcccg caacgaaatc
     2101 ctcgccaaac aacgcctcaa ccgccccgtc gcgccccacc tcgcaatcta caaaccgcaa
     2161 ataaactggt acctctcggc cctcaaccgc gtcacgggcg tcgccgcctc gggagccttc
     2221 tacgccttcg gactcctcta cctcgccgcg ccatctctag gttggcacct cgagtccgcc
     2281 gccctcgcgg cctctttcgg cgcctggccg gtcctgttgc aggtcttgac caagacgatt
     2341 ttggcgttgc cggtgacgtt tcattcgttg aatggagtga ggcatttggt gtgggatacg
     2401 gcgagtatga ttacgaataa gcaggtgcag acgacggggt ggacggttgt ggggttgagt
     2461 gttgcgagtg cgttggggtt ggctttcttg taggtggatg gggaaatgag ggaggagatg
     2521 agggaggagg atgaagagag atggtacatc aggacccaag ggagtgccag caaacgctgg
     2581 agggggaaca tgtgtataaa ttcagtcttg ttacctttct gaagtacgga atgttgacgg
     2641 tacactttcg tgaagtcgaa gagagacatg tccacagcct ccacgccact atcagaagta
     2701 gtaggcgtag tacttcagag tttcacttgg agctgagcaa caacgacatg agaagatgaa
     2761 tcgccgtgga atatgttgtg gaaggatata tgccatgcgt ctattcatga atatctgtcg
     2821 tttcccttgc ttcctttgct cattactcct cccgtcttca gtactctcct atcaatgcat
     2881 atgcattgac ttgcctcgac catgcagtca tgcctcatag ccatcccgct cattcacgca
     2941 tcccaccgag cctcatcctt ccccacctcc tcagcaaaag aataaaagct cgtacccgca
     3001 atactgctcc tcctcaaatt gatcggaggc gtaccagcag cactcttctc cacaggatgc
     3061 gctctgagcg ggtgacttcc caccggatac cctccaagac tcgccccggg ccctctcagt
     3121 ccaccgagcc cgactccagc cagcaatgcg gtaagatcgc ttcctcttcc atggtgatca
     3181 ctgcaggcat gcaagcttcg tacgttaatt aattcgaatc cggagcggcc gcacgcgtgg
     3241 gcccgtttaa acctcgagag atctgctagc cctgcaggaa atttaccggt gcccgggcgg
     3301 ccagcatggc cgtatccgca atgtgttatt aagttgtcta agcgtcaatt tgtttacacc
     3361 acaatatatc ctgccaccag ccagccaaca gctccccgac cggcagctcg gcacaaaatc
     3421 accactcgat acaggcagcc catcagaatt aattctcatg tttgacagct tatcatcgac
     3481 tgcacggtgc accaatgctt ctggcgtcag gcagccatcg gaagctgtgg tatggctgtg
     3541 caggtcgtaa atcactgcat aattcgtgtc gctcaaggcg cactcccgtt ctggataatg
     3601 ttttttgcgc cgacatcata acggttctgg caaatattct gaaatgagct gttgacaatt
     3661 aatcatccgg ctcgtataat gtgtggaatt gtgagcggat aacaatttca cacaggaaac
     3721 agaccatgag ggaagcgttg atcgccgaag tatcgactca actatcagag gtagttggcg
     3781 tcatcgagcg ccatctcgaa ccgacgttgc tggccgtaca tttgtacggc tccgcagtgg
     3841 atggcggcct gaagccacac agtgatattg atttgctggt tacggtgacc gtaaggcttg
     3901 atgaaacaac gcggcgagct ttgatcaacg accttttgga aacttcggct tcccctggag
     3961 agagcgagat tctccgcgct gtagaagtca ccattgttgt gcacgacgac atcattccgt
     4021 ggcgttatcc agctaagcgc gaactgcaat ttggagaatg gcagcgcaat gacattcttg
     4081 caggtatctt cgagccagcc acgatcgaca ttgatctggc tatcttgctg acaaaagcaa
     4141 gagaacatag cgttgccttg gtaggtccag cggcggagga actctttgat ccggttcctg
     4201 aacaggatct atttgaggcg ctaaatgaaa ccttaacgct atggaactcg ccgcccgact
     4261 gggctggcga tgagcgaaat gtagtgctta cgttgtcccg catttggtac agcgcagtaa
     4321 ccggcaaaat cgcgccgaag gatgtcgctg ccgactgggc aatggagcgc ctgccggccc
     4381 agtatcagcc cgtcatactt gaagctaggc aggcttatct tggacaagaa gatcgcttgg
     4441 cctcgcgcgc agatcagttg gaagaatttg ttcactacgt gaaaggcgag atcaccaaag
     4501 tagtcggcaa ataaagctct agtggatctc cgtacccggg gatctggctc gcggcggacg
     4561 cacgacgccg gggcgagacc ataggcgatc tcctaaatca atagtagctg taacctcgaa
     4621 gcgtttcact tgtaacaacg attgagaatt tttgtcataa aattgaaata cttggttcgc
     4681 atttttgtca tccgcggtca gccgcaattc tgacgaactg cccatttagc tggagatgat
     4741 tgtacatcct tcacgtgaaa atttctcaag cgctgtgaac aagggttcag attttagatt
     4801 gaaaggtgag ccgttgaaac acgttcttct tgtcgatgac gacgtcgcta tgcggcatct
     4861 tattattgaa taccttacga tccacgcctt caaagtgacc gcggtagccg acagcaccca
     4921 gttcacaaga gtactctctt ccgcgacggt cgatgtcgtg gttgttgatc tagatttagg
     4981 tcgtgaagat gggctcgaga tcgttcgtaa tctggcggca aagtctgata ttccaatcat
     5041 aattatcagt ggcgaccgcc ttgaggagac ggataaagtt gttgcactcg agctaggagc
     5101 aagtgatttt atcgctaagc cgttcagtat cagagagttt ctagcacgca ttcgggttgc
     5161 cttgcgcgtg cgccccaacg ttgtccgctc caaagaccga cggtcttttt gttttactga
     5221 ctggacactt aatctcaggc aacgtcgctt gatgtccgaa gctggcggtg aggtgaaact
     5281 tacggcaggt gagttcaatc ttctcctcgc gtttttagag aaaccccgcg acgttctatc
     5341 gcgcgagcaa cttctcattg ccagtcgagt acgcgacgag gaggtttatg acaggagtat
     5401 agatgttctc attttgaggc tgcgccgcaa acttgaggca gatccgtcaa gccctcaact
     5461 gataaaaaca gcaagaggtg ccggttattt ctttgacgcg gacgtgcagg tttcgcacgg
     5521 ggggacgatg gcagcctgag ccaattccca gatccccgag gaatcggcgt gagcggtcgc
     5581 aaaccatccg gcccggtaca aatcggcgcg gcgctgggtg atgacctggt ggagaagttg
     5641 aaggccgcgc aggccgccca gcggcaacgc atcgaggcag aagcacgccc cggtgaatcg
     5701 tggcaagcgg ccgctgatcg aatccgcaaa gaatcccggc aaccgccggc agccggtgcg
     5761 ccgtcgatta ggaagccgcc caagggcgac gagcaaccag attttttcgt tccgatgctc
     5821 tatgacgtgg gcacccgcga tagtcgcagc atcatggacg tggccgtttt ccgtctgtcg
     5881 aagcgtgacc gacgagctgg cgaggtgatc cgctacgagc ttccagacgg gcacgtagag
     5941 gtttccgcag ggccggccgg catggccagt gtgtgggatt acgacctggt actgatggcg
     6001 gtttcccatc taaccgaatc catgaaccga taccgggaag ggaagggaga caagcccggc
     6061 cgcgtgttcc gtccacacgt tgcggacgta ctcaagttct gccggcgagc cgatggcgga
     6121 aagcagaaag acgacctggt agaaacctgc attcggttaa acaccacgca cgttgccatg
     6181 cagcgtacga agaaggccaa gaacggccgc ctggtgacgg tatccgaggg tgaagccttg
     6241 attagccgct acaagatcgt aaagagcgaa accgggcggc cggagtacat cgagatcgag
     6301 ctagctgatt ggatgtaccg cgagatcaca gaaggcaaga acccggacgt gctgacggtt
     6361 caccccgatt actttttgat cgatcccggc atcggccgtt ttctctaccg cctggcacgc
     6421 cgcgccgcag gcaaggcaga agccagatgg ttgttcaaga cgatctacga acgcagtggc
     6481 agcgccggag agttcaagaa gttctgtttc accgtgcgca agctgatcgg gtcaaatgac
     6541 ctgccggagt acgatttgaa ggaggaggcg gggcaggctg gcccgatcct agtcatgcgc
     6601 taccgcaacc tgatcgaggg cgaagcatcc gccggttcct aatgtacgga gcagatgcta
     6661 gggcaaattg ccctagcagg ggaaaaaggt cgaaaaggtc tctttcctgt ggatagcacg
     6721 tacattggga acccaaagcc gtacattggg aaccggaacc cgtacattgg gaacccaaag
     6781 ccgtacattg ggaaccggtc acacatgtaa gtgactgata taaaagagaa aaaaggcgat
     6841 ttttccgcct aaaactcttt aaaacttatt aaaactctta aaacccgcct ggcctgtgca
     6901 taactgtctg gccagcgcac agccgaagag ctgcaaaaag cgcctaccct tcggtcgctg
     6961 cgctccctac gccccgccgc ttcgcgtcgg cctatcgcgg ccgctggccg ctcaaaaatg
     7021 gctggcctac ggccaggcaa tctaccaggg cgcggacaag ccgcgccgtc gccactcgac
     7081 cgccggcgct gaggtctgcc tcgtgaagaa ggtgttgctg actcatacca ggcctgaatc
     7141 gccccatcat ccagccagaa agtgagggag ccacggttga tgagagcttt gttgtaggtg
     7201 gaccagttgg tgattttgaa cttttgcttt gccacggaac ggtctgcgtt gtcgggaaga
     7261 tgcgtgatct gatccttcaa ctcagcaaaa gttcgattta ttcaacaaag ccgccgtccc
     7321 gtcaagtcag cgtaatgctc tgccagtgtt acaaccaatt aaccaattct gattagaaaa
     7381 actcatcgag catcaaatga aactgcaatt tattcatatc aggattatca ataccatatt
     7441 tttgaaaaag ccgtttctgt aatgaaggag aaaactcacc gaggcagttc cataggatgg
     7501 caagatcctg gtatcggtct gcgattccga ctcgtccaac atcaatacaa cctattaatt
     7561 tcccctcgtc aaaaataagg ttatcaagtg agaaatcacc atgagtgacg actgaatccg
     7621 gtgagaatgg caaaagctct gcattaatga atcggccaac gcgcggggag aggcggtttg
     7681 cgtattgggc gctcttccgc ttcctcgctc actgactcgc tgcgctcggt cgttcggctg
     7741 cggcgagcgg tatcagctca ctcaaa
//
